# Supplementary material for: Overproduction of Sch9 leads to its aggregation and cell elongation in Saccharomyces cerevisiae
Source: PLoS One. 2018 Mar 1;13(3):e0193726. doi: 10.1371/journal.pone.0193726 (PMC5832320; doi:10.1371/journal.pone.0193726)
Supplement: S1 Maps — (ZIP) [file pone.0193726.s007.zip › p426GPD-SCH9YFP.gb]

LOCUS       p426GPD-SCH9YFP        9762 bp ds-DNA     circular SYN 16-DEC-2017
SOURCE      synthetic DNA construct
  ORGANISM  synthetic DNA construct
REFERENCE   1  (bases 1 to 9762)
  AUTHORS   Polina Drozdova et al., Stanislav Bondarev
  TITLE     Overproduction of Sch9 causes its aggregation and also leads to cell
            elongation in Saccharomyces cerevisiae
REFERENCE   2  (bases 1 to 9762)
  AUTHORS   .
  TITLE     Direct Submission
  JOURNAL   Exported Dec 16, 2017 from SnapGene Viewer 4.1.0 to Vector NTI(R) 
            format
            http://www.snapgene.com
COMMENT     VNTDATE|825292800|
COMMENT     VNTDBDATE|825292800|
COMMENT     VNTNAME|p426GPD-SCH9-YFP.dna|
FEATURES             Location/Qualifiers
     rep_origin      68..1410
                     /label=2u ori
                     /note="yeast 2u plasmid origin of replication"
     protein_bind    400..447
                     /label=FRT
                     /bound_moiety="FLP recombinase from the Saccharomyces 
                     cerevisiae 2u plasmid"
                     /note="FLP-mediated recombination occurs in the 8-bp core 
                     sequence TCTAGAAA (Turan and Bode, 2011)."
     promoter        1437..1541
                     /gene="bla"
                     /label=AmpR promoter
     CDS             1542..2402
                     /codon_start=1
                     /gene="bla"
                     /product="beta-lactamase"
                     /label=AmpR
                     /note="confers resistance to ampicillin, carbenicillin, and
                     related antibiotics"
     rep_origin      2573..3161
                     /direction=RIGHT
                     /label=ori
                     /note="high-copy-number ColE1/pMB1/pBR322/pUC origin of 
                     replication"
     protein_bind    3449..3470
                     /label=CAP binding site
                     /bound_moiety="E. coli catabolite activator protein"
                     /note="CAP binding activates transcription in the presence 
                     of cAMP."
     promoter        3485..3515
                     /label=lac promoter
                     /note="promoter for the E. coli lac operon"
     protein_bind    3523..3539
                     /label=lac operator
                     /bound_moiety="lac repressor encoded by lacI"
                     /note="The lac repressor binds to the lac operator to 
                     inhibit transcription in E. coli. This inhibition can be 
                     relieved by adding lactose or 
                     isopropyl-beta-D-thiogalactopyranoside (IPTG)."
     primer_bind     3547..3563
                     /label=M13 rev
                     /note="common sequencing primer, one of multiple similar 
                     variants"
     promoter        3584..3602
                     /label=T3 promoter
                     /note="promoter for bacteriophage T3 RNA polymerase"
     promoter        3627..4270
                     /gene="S. cerevisiae TDH3"
                     /label=GAP promoter
                     /note="promoter for glyceraldehyde-3-phosphate 
                     dehydrogenase"
     CDS             4288..7500
                     /codon_start=1
                     /label=SCH9-YFP
     CDS             4288..6759
                     /codon_start=1
                     /label=SCH9
     regulatory      6775..6784
                     /regulatory_class="other"
                     /label=Kozak sequence
                     /note="vertebrate consensus sequence for strong initiation 
                     of translation (Kozak, 1987)"
     CDS             6781..7500
                     /codon_start=1
                     /product="enhanced YFP"
                     /label=EYFP
                     /note="mammalian codon-optimized"
     terminator      7513..7760
                     /gene="S. cerevisiae CYC1"
                     /label=CYC1 terminator
                     /note="transcription terminator for CYC1"
     promoter        complement(7779..7797)
                     /label=T7 promoter
                     /note="promoter for bacteriophage T7 RNA polymerase"
     primer_bind     complement(7807..7823)
                     /label=M13 fwd
                     /note="common sequencing primer, one of multiple similar 
                     variants"
     rep_origin      7964..8419
                     /direction=RIGHT
                     /label=f1 ori
                     /note="f1 bacteriophage origin of replication; arrow 
                     indicates direction of (+) strand synthesis"
     terminator      complement(8472..8549)
                     /label=URA3 terminator / TIM9 promoter
     CDS             complement(8550..9353)
                     /codon_start=1
                     /gene="S. cerevisiae URA3"
                     /product="orotidine-5'-phosphate decarboxylase, required 
                     for uracil biosynthesis"
                     /label=URA3
                     /note="yeast auxotrophic marker, counterselectable with 
                     5-fluoroorotic acid (5-FOA)"
     promoter        complement(9354..9569)
                     /gene="S. cerevisiae URA3"
                     /label=URA3 promoter
ORIGIN
        1 gacgaaaggg cctcgtgata cgcctatttt tataggttaa tgtcatgata ataatggttt
       61 cttagatgat ccaatatcaa aggaaatgat agcattgaag gatgagacta atccaattga
      121 ggagtggcag catatagaac agctaaaggg tagtgctgaa ggaagcatac gataccccgc
      181 atggaatggg ataatatcac aggaggtact agactacctt tcatcctaca taaatagacg
      241 catataagta cgcatttaag cataaacacg cactatgccg ttcttctcat gtatatatat
      301 atacaggcaa cacgcagata taggtgcgac gtgaacagtg agctgtatgt gcgcagctcg
      361 cgttgcattt tcggaagcgc tcgttttcgg aaacgctttg aagttcctat tccgaagttc
      421 ctattctcta gaaagtatag gaacttcaga gcgcttttga aaaccaaaag cgctctgaag
      481 acgcactttc aaaaaaccaa aaacgcaccg gactgtaacg agctactaaa atattgcgaa
      541 taccgcttcc acaaacattg ctcaaaagta tctctttgct atatatctct gtgctatatc
      601 cctatataac ctacccatcc acctttcgct ccttgaactt gcatctaaac tcgacctcta
      661 cattttttat gtttatctct agtattactc tttagacaaa aaaattgtag taagaactat
      721 tcatagagtg aatcgaaaac aatacgaaaa tgtaaacatt tcctatacgt agtatataga
      781 gacaaaatag aagaaaccgt tcataatttt ctgaccaatg aagaatcatc aacgctatca
      841 ctttctgttc acaaagtatg cgcaatccac atcggtatag aatataatcg gggatgcctt
      901 tatcttgaaa aaatgcaccc gcagcttcgc tagtaatcag taaacgcggg aagtggagtc
      961 aggctttttt tatggaagag aaaatagaca ccaaagtagc cttcttctaa ccttaacgga
     1021 cctacagtgc aaaaagttat caagagactg cattatagag cgcacaaagg agaaaaaaag
     1081 taatctaaga tgctttgtta gaaaaatagc gctctcggga tgcatttttg tagaacaaaa
     1141 aagaagtata gattctttgt tggtaaaata gcgctctcgc gttgcatttc tgttctgtaa
     1201 aaatgcagct cagattcttt gtttgaaaaa ttagcgctct cgcgttgcat ttttgtttta
     1261 caaaaatgaa gcacagattc ttcgttggta aaatagcgct ttcgcgttgc atttctgttc
     1321 tgtaaaaatg cagctcagat tctttgtttg aaaaattagc gctctcgcgt tgcatttttg
     1381 ttctacaaaa tgaagcacag atgcttcgtt caggtggcac ttttcgggga aatgtgcgcg
     1441 gaacccctat ttgtttattt ttctaaatac attcaaatat gtatccgctc atgagacaat
     1501 aaccctgata aatgcttcaa taatattgaa aaaggaagag tatgagtatt caacatttcc
     1561 gtgtcgccct tattcccttt tttgcggcat tttgccttcc tgtttttgct cacccagaaa
     1621 cgctggtgaa agtaaaagat gctgaagatc agttgggtgc acgagtgggt tacatcgaac
     1681 tggatctcaa cagcggtaag atccttgaga gttttcgccc cgaagaacgt tttccaatga
     1741 tgagcacttt taaagttctg ctatgtggcg cggtattatc ccgtattgac gccgggcaag
     1801 agcaactcgg tcgccgcata cactattctc agaatgactt ggttgagtac tcaccagtca
     1861 cagaaaagca tcttacggat ggcatgacag taagagaatt atgcagtgct gccataacca
     1921 tgagtgataa cactgcggcc aacttacttc tgacaacgat cggaggaccg aaggagctaa
     1981 ccgctttttt gcacaacatg ggggatcatg taactcgcct tgatcgttgg gaaccggagc
     2041 tgaatgaagc cataccaaac gacgagcgtg acaccacgat gcctgtagca atggcaacaa
     2101 cgttgcgcaa actattaact ggcgaactac ttactctagc ttcccggcaa caattaatag
     2161 actggatgga ggcggataaa gttgcaggac cacttctgcg ctcggccctt ccggctggct
     2221 ggtttattgc tgataaatct ggagccggtg agcgtgggtc tcgcggtatc attgcagcac
     2281 tggggccaga tggtaagccc tcccgtatcg tagttatcta cacgacgggg agtcaggcaa
     2341 ctatggatga acgaaataga cagatcgctg agataggtgc ctcactgatt aagcattggt
     2401 aactgtcaga ccaagtttac tcatatatac tttagattga tttaaaactt catttttaat
     2461 ttaaaaggat ctaggtgaag atcctttttg ataatctcat gaccaaaatc ccttaacgtg
     2521 agttttcgtt ccactgagcg tcagaccccg tagaaaagat caaaggatct tcttgagatc
     2581 ctttttttct gcgcgtaatc tgctgcttgc aaacaaaaaa accaccgcta ccagcggtgg
     2641 tttgtttgcc ggatcaagag ctaccaactc tttttccgaa ggtaactggc ttcagcagag
     2701 cgcagatacc aaatactgtt cttctagtgt agccgtagtt aggccaccac ttcaagaact
     2761 ctgtagcacc gcctacatac ctcgctctgc taatcctgtt accagtggct gctgccagtg
     2821 gcgataagtc gtgtcttacc gggttggact caagacgata gttaccggat aaggcgcagc
     2881 ggtcgggctg aacggggggt tcgtgcacac agcccagctt ggagcgaacg acctacaccg
     2941 aactgagata cctacagcgt gagctatgag aaagcgccac gcttcccgaa gggagaaagg
     3001 cggacaggta tccggtaagc ggcagggtcg gaacaggaga gcgcacgagg gagcttccag
     3061 ggggaaacgc ctggtatctt tatagtcctg tcgggtttcg ccacctctga cttgagcgtc
     3121 gatttttgtg atgctcgtca ggggggcgga gcctatggaa aaacgccagc aacgcggcct
     3181 ttttacggtt cctggccttt tgctggcctt ttgctcacat gttctttcct gcgttatccc
     3241 ctgattctgt ggataaccgt attaccgcct ttgagtgagc tgataccgct cgccgcagcc
     3301 gaacgaccga gcgcagcgag tcagtgagcg aggaagcgga agagcgccca atacgcaaac
     3361 cgcctctccc cgcgcgttgg ccgattcatt aatgcagctg gcacgacagg tttcccgact
     3421 ggaaagcggg cagtgagcgc aacgcaatta atgtgagtta gctcactcat taggcacccc
     3481 aggctttaca ctttatgctt ccggctcgta tgttgtgtgg aattgtgagc ggataacaat
     3541 ttcacacagg aaacagctat gaccatgatt acgccaagcg cgcaattaac cctcactaaa
     3601 gggaacaaaa gctggagctc agtttatcat tatcaatact cgccatttca aagaatacgt
     3661 aaataattaa tagtagtgat tttcctaact ttatttagtc aaaaaattag ccttttaatt
     3721 ctgctgtaac ccgtacatgc ccaaaatagg gggcgggtta cacagaatat ataacatcgt
     3781 aggtgtctgg gtgaacagtt tattcctggc atccactaaa tataatggag cccgcttttt
     3841 aagctggcat ccagaaaaaa aaagaatccc agcaccaaaa tattgttttc ttcaccaacc
     3901 atcagttcat aggtccattc tcttagcgca actacagaga acaggggcac aaacaggcaa
     3961 aaaacgggca caacctcaat ggagtgatgc aacctgcctg gagtaaatga tgacacaagg
     4021 caattgaccc acgcatgtat ctatctcatt ttcttacacc ttctattacc ttctgctctc
     4081 tctgatttgg aaaaagctga aaaaaaaggt tgaaaccagt tccctgaaat tattccccta
     4141 cttgactaat aagtatataa agacggtagg tattgattgt aattctgtaa atctatttct
     4201 taaacttctt aaattctact tttatagtta gtcttttttt tagttttaaa acaccagaac
     4261 ttagtttcga cggattctag aactagtatg atgaattttt ttacatcaaa atcgtcgaat
     4321 caggatactg gatttagctc tcaacaccaa catccaaatg gacagaacaa tggaaacaat
     4381 aatagcagca ccgctggcaa cgacaacgga tacccatgta aactggtgtc cagtgggccc
     4441 tgcgcttcat caaataatgg tgcccttttt acgaatttta ctttacaaac tgcaacgccg
     4501 accaccgcta ttagtcagga cttatatgca atgggcacaa caggaataac atcagaaaat
     4561 gccctttttc aaatgaagtc aatgaataat ggaatatcat cagttaataa taacaacagc
     4621 aacaccccta cgattattac cacgtcacag gaagaaacta atgctggaaa tgtacatggc
     4681 gataccggtg gcaattcttt gcaaaattct gaagatgaca acttttcttc cagttctacc
     4741 accaaatgct tactctcttc cacttcttcg ctatcaataa atcaacgaga agcagcagca
     4801 gctgcttatg gtccagatac cgatattcct aggggtaaac tagaagttac aataatagaa
     4861 gcacgtgacc tagtcactag atcaaaggat tcacagcctt atgttgtttg tacttttgag
     4921 agttcagagt tcatttctaa tggtcctgag tcactaggcg ccattaataa taacaacaat
     4981 aacaacaaca ataatcagca taatcaaaac cagcatatta acaacaacaa cgaaaatacc
     5041 aaccctgacg ctgctagcca gcatcataat aataacagtg gttggaacgg ttctcagtta
     5101 ccatcgataa aagagcactt gaagaaaaaa cccctttata cacacagatc atcttcccaa
     5161 ttagatcagc taaactcttg ctcttcagta accgatccga gcaaacgttc ttctaattct
     5221 tcgtcgggtt cttcaaatgg tccaaagaat gatagttcac atccaatatg gcatcacaag
     5281 acaacgtttg atgttttggg atctcactcg gaattagata tttctgttta tgatgctgcc
     5341 cacgaccata tgttcttagg ccaagttaga ctgtatccaa tgattcataa tttagcacat
     5401 gcttcccaac accaatggca cagtttgaaa cctcgcgtta ttgatgaagt tgtgtccggt
     5461 gatattttaa tcaaatggac ttacaaacag acaaagaaaa gacattatgg cccacaagat
     5521 tttgaagttc ttcgattatt gggtaagggt acttttggcc aagtctacca agttaagaag
     5581 aaagacactc aaagaattta tgcaatgaaa gttctctcca agaaagttat tgtcaagaaa
     5641 aatgagatcg cccacacaat tggcgaaaga aatatcctag tcacgacagc gtccaaatcg
     5701 tccccattca ttgtcggatt gaagttttcc tttcaaacac caacagatct gtatttggtc
     5761 actgattata tgagtggtgg agaattattc tggcatttac aaaaggaggg ccgtttttcg
     5821 gaagacagag cgaaattcta tatcgctgag ttagtcctag cgttagaaca tttacacgat
     5881 aacgatatcg tttacaggga cctaaagcct gaaaacattc tactcgatgc caacggtaac
     5941 atcgctcttt gcgattttgg tctttctaaa gctgacttga aggatagaac aaacacattt
     6001 tgcggcacca cggaatacct ggcaccagaa ttgttactgg acgaaaccgg ctacaccaaa
     6061 atggtcgatt tctggtctct aggtgttttg atatttgaaa tgtgttgtgg ttggtcccct
     6121 ttctttgcgg aaaataatca aaaaatgtac caaaaaattg cctttggtaa agtcaaattc
     6181 cccagagacg tactgtcaca agaggggagg tcttttgtaa agggtttact aaacagaaac
     6241 cccaaacata gactcggtgc cattgatgat ggaagagaac tacgagctca tccatttttc
     6301 gcagatatcg actgggaggc cttgaagcag aaaaaaattc caccaccttt caaacctcac
     6361 ctagtctcgg agacggatac ctcgaatttt gacccagagt tcacaacagc ttcaacttca
     6421 tacatgaaca agcaccagcc gatgatgact gctaccccgc tatctccagc catgcaagca
     6481 aagtttgctg gtttcacctt tgttgatgag tccgccatcg atgaacacgt taataacaac
     6541 agaaaattcc tacaaaactc gtactttatg gaacctggtt cctttatccc gggaaatcca
     6601 aacttacctc cagacgaaga tgtcatcgat gatgacgggg acgaggacat caatgatgga
     6661 ttcaaccaag agaaaaatat gaacaacagc cattcgcaga tggacttcga cggcgaccaa
     6721 cacatggatg acgaatttgt cagtggaaga ttcgaaatac gggatccacc ggtcgccacc
     6781 atggtgagca agggcgagga gctgttcacc ggggtggtgc ccatcctggt cgagctggac
     6841 ggcgacgtaa acggccacaa gttcagcgtg tccggcgagg gcgagggcga tgccacctac
     6901 ggcaagctga ccctgaagtt catctgcacc accggcaagc tgcccgtgcc ctggcccacc
     6961 ctcgtgacca ccttcggcta cggcctgcag tgcttcgccc gctaccccga ccacatgaag
     7021 cagcacgact tcttcaagtc cgccatgccc gaaggctacg tccaggagcg caccatcttc
     7081 ttcaaggacg acggcaacta caagacccgc gccgaggtga agttcgaggg cgacaccctg
     7141 gtgaaccgca tcgagctgaa gggcatcgac ttcaaggagg acggcaacat cctggggcac
     7201 aagctggagt acaactacaa cagccacaac gtctatatca tggccgacaa gcagaagaac
     7261 ggcatcaagg tgaacttcaa gatccgccac aacatcgagg acggcagcgt gcagctcgcc
     7321 gaccactacc agcagaacac ccccatcggc gacggccccg tgctgctgcc cgacaaccac
     7381 tacctgagct accagtccgc cctgagcaaa gaccccaacg agaagcgcga tcacatggtc
     7441 ctgctggagt tcgtgaccgc cgccgggatc actctcggca tggacgagct gtacaagtaa
     7501 agcggcctcg agtcatgtaa ttagttatgt cacgcttaca ttcacgccct ccccccacat
     7561 ccgctctaac cgaaaaggaa ggagttagac aacctgaagt ctaggtccct atttattttt
     7621 ttatagttat gttagtatta agaacgttat ttatatttca aatttttctt ttttttctgt
     7681 acagacgcgt gtacgcatgt aacattatac tgaaaacctt gcttgagaag gttttgggac
     7741 gctcgaaggc tttaatttgc ggccggtacc caattcgccc tatagtgagt cgtattacgc
     7801 gcgctcactg gccgtcgttt tacaacgtcg tgactgggaa aaccctggcg ttacccaact
     7861 taatcgcctt gcagcacatc cccctttcgc cagctggcgt aatagcgaag aggcccgcac
     7921 cgatcgccct tcccaacagt tgcgcagcct gaatggcgaa tggnnnnnnn nnnnnnnnnn
     7981 nnnnnnnnnn nnnnnnnnnn nnnnnnnnnn nnnnnnnnnn nnnnnnnnnn nnnnnnnnnn
     8041 nnnnnnnnnn nnnnnnnnnn nnnnnnnnnn nnnnnnnnnn nnnnnnncnn nnnnnnnnnn
     8101 nnnnnnnnnn nnnnnnnnnn nnnnnnnnnn nnnnnnnnnn nnnnnnnnnn nnnnnnnnnn
     8161 nnnnnnnnnn nnnnnnnnna nnnnnnnnnn nnnnnnnnnn nnnnnnnnnn nnnnnnnnnn
     8221 nnnnnnnnnc ctttgacgtt ggagtccacg ttctttnnnn nnnnnnnnnn nnnnnnnnnn
     8281 nnnnnnnnnn nnnaccctat ctcggtctat tcttttgatt tataagggat tttgccgatt
     8341 tcggcctatt ggttaaaaaa tgagctgatt taacaaaaat ttaacgcgaa ttttaacaaa
     8401 atattaacgc ttacaatttc ctgatgcggt attttctcct tacgcatctg tgcggtattt
     8461 cacaccgcat agggtaataa ctgatataat taaattgaag ctctaatttg tgagtttagt
     8521 atacatgcat ttacttataa tacagttttt tagttttgct ggccgcatct tctcaaatat
     8581 gcttcccagc ctgcttttct gtaacgttca ccctctacct tagcatccct tccctttgca
     8641 aatagtcctc ttccaacaat aataatgtca gatcctgtag agaccacatc atccacggtt
     8701 ctatactgtt gacccaatgc gtctcccttg tcatctaaac ccacaccggg tgtcataatc
     8761 aaccaatcgt aaccttcatc tcttccaccc atgtctcttt gagcaataaa gccgataaca
     8821 aaatctttgt cgctcttcgc aatgtcaaca gtacccttag tatattctcc agtagatagg
     8881 gagcccttgc atgacaattc tgctaacatc aaaaggcctc taggttcctt tgttacttct
     8941 tctgccgcct gcttcaaacc gctaacaata cctgggccca ccacaccgtg tgcattcgta
     9001 atgtctgccc attctgctat tctgtataca cccgcagagt actgcaattt gactgtatta
     9061 ccaatgtcag caaattttct gtcttcgaag agtaaaaaat tgtacttggc ggataatgcc
     9121 tttagcggct taactgtgcc ctccatggaa aaatcagtca agatatccac atgtgttttt
     9181 agtaaacaaa ttttgggacc taatgcttca actaactcca gtaattcctt ggtggtacga
     9241 acatccaatg aagcacacaa gtttgtttgc ttttcgtgca tgatattaaa tagcttggca
     9301 gcaacaggac taggatgagt agcagcacgt tccttatatg tagctttcga catgatttat
     9361 cttcgtttcc tgcaggtttt tgttctgtgc agttgggtta agaatactgg gcaatttcat
     9421 gtttcttcaa cactacatat gcgtatatat accaatctaa gtctgtgctc cttccttcgt
     9481 tcttccttct gttcggagat taccgaatca aaaaaatttc aaggaaaccg aaatcaaaaa
     9541 aaagaataaa aaaaaaatga tgaattgaaa aggtggtatg gtgcactctc agtacaatct
     9601 gctctgatgc cgcatagtta agccagcccc gacacccgcc aacacccgct gacgcgccct
     9661 gacgggcttg tctgctcccg gcatccgctt acagacaagc tgtgaccgtc tccgggagct
     9721 gcatgtgtca gaggttttca ccgtcatcac cgaaacgcgc ga
//
