# Supplementary material for: Overproduction of Sch9 leads to its aggregation and cell elongation in Saccharomyces cerevisiae
Source: PLoS One. 2018 Mar 1;13(3):e0193726. doi: 10.1371/journal.pone.0193726 (PMC5832320; doi:10.1371/journal.pone.0193726)
Supplement: S1 Maps — (ZIP) [file pone.0193726.s007.zip › p426GPD-SCH9delta183-256-YFP.gb]

LOCUS       p426GPD-SCH9delta183-256-YFP        9537 bp ds-DNA     circular SYN 16-DEC-2017
SOURCE      synthetic DNA construct
  ORGANISM  synthetic DNA construct
REFERENCE   1  (bases 1 to 9537)
  AUTHORS   Polina Drozdova et al., Stanislav Bondarev
  TITLE     Overproduction of Sch9 causes its aggregation and also leads to cell
            elongation in Saccharomyces cerevisiae
REFERENCE   2  (bases 1 to 9537)
  AUTHORS   .
  TITLE     Direct Submission
  JOURNAL   Exported Dec 16, 2017 from SnapGene Viewer 4.1.0 to Vector NTI(R) 
            format
            http://www.snapgene.com
COMMENT     VNTDATE|825292800|
COMMENT     VNTDBDATE|825292800|
COMMENT     VNTNAME|p426GPD-SCH9del183-256-YFP.dna|
FEATURES             Location/Qualifiers
     rep_origin      68..1410
                     /label=2u ori
                     /note="yeast 2u plasmid origin of replication"
     protein_bind    400..447
                     /label=FRT
                     /bound_moiety="FLP recombinase from the Saccharomyces 
                     cerevisiae 2u plasmid"
                     /note="FLP-mediated recombination occurs in the 8-bp core 
                     sequence TCTAGAAA (Turan and Bode, 2011)."
     promoter        1437..1541
                     /gene="bla"
                     /label=AmpR promoter
     CDS             1542..2402
                     /codon_start=1
                     /gene="bla"
                     /product="beta-lactamase"
                     /label=AmpR
                     /note="confers resistance to ampicillin, carbenicillin, and
                     related antibiotics"
     rep_origin      2573..3161
                     /direction=RIGHT
                     /label=ori
                     /note="high-copy-number ColE1/pMB1/pBR322/pUC origin of 
                     replication"
     protein_bind    3449..3470
                     /label=CAP binding site
                     /bound_moiety="E. coli catabolite activator protein"
                     /note="CAP binding activates transcription in the presence 
                     of cAMP."
     promoter        3485..3515
                     /label=lac promoter
                     /note="promoter for the E. coli lac operon"
     protein_bind    3523..3539
                     /label=lac operator
                     /bound_moiety="lac repressor encoded by lacI"
                     /note="The lac repressor binds to the lac operator to 
                     inhibit transcription in E. coli. This inhibition can be 
                     relieved by adding lactose or 
                     isopropyl-beta-D-thiogalactopyranoside (IPTG)."
     primer_bind     3547..3563
                     /label=M13 rev
                     /note="common sequencing primer, one of multiple similar 
                     variants"
     promoter        3584..3602
                     /label=T3 promoter
                     /note="promoter for bacteriophage T3 RNA polymerase"
     promoter        3627..4270
                     /gene="S. cerevisiae TDH3"
                     /label=GAP promoter
                     /note="promoter for glyceraldehyde-3-phosphate 
                     dehydrogenase"
     CDS             4288..7275
                     /label=SCH9d183-256-YFP
     CDS             4288..6534
                     /codon_start=1
                     /label=SCH9delta183-256
     regulatory      6550..6559
                     /regulatory_class="other"
                     /label=Kozak sequence
                     /note="vertebrate consensus sequence for strong initiation 
                     of translation (Kozak, 1987)"
     CDS             6556..7275
                     /codon_start=1
                     /product="enhanced YFP"
                     /label=EYFP
                     /note="mammalian codon-optimized"
     terminator      7288..7535
                     /gene="S. cerevisiae CYC1"
                     /label=CYC1 terminator
                     /note="transcription terminator for CYC1"
     promoter        complement(7554..7572)
                     /label=T7 promoter
                     /note="promoter for bacteriophage T7 RNA polymerase"
     primer_bind     complement(7582..7598)
                     /label=M13 fwd
                     /note="common sequencing primer, one of multiple similar 
                     variants"
     rep_origin      7739..8194
                     /direction=RIGHT
                     /label=f1 ori
                     /note="f1 bacteriophage origin of replication; arrow 
                     indicates direction of (+) strand synthesis"
     terminator      complement(8247..8324)
                     /label=URA3 terminator / TIM9 promoter
     CDS             complement(8325..9128)
                     /codon_start=1
                     /gene="S. cerevisiae URA3"
                     /product="orotidine-5'-phosphate decarboxylase, required 
                     for uracil biosynthesis"
                     /label=URA3
                     /note="yeast auxotrophic marker, counterselectable with 
                     5-fluoroorotic acid (5-FOA)"
     promoter        complement(9129..9344)
                     /gene="S. cerevisiae URA3"
                     /label=URA3 promoter
ORIGIN
        1 gacgaaaggg cctcgtgata cgcctatttt tataggttaa tgtcatgata ataatggttt
       61 cttagatgat ccaatatcaa aggaaatgat agcattgaag gatgagacta atccaattga
      121 ggagtggcag catatagaac agctaaaggg tagtgctgaa ggaagcatac gataccccgc
      181 atggaatggg ataatatcac aggaggtact agactacctt tcatcctaca taaatagacg
      241 catataagta cgcatttaag cataaacacg cactatgccg ttcttctcat gtatatatat
      301 atacaggcaa cacgcagata taggtgcgac gtgaacagtg agctgtatgt gcgcagctcg
      361 cgttgcattt tcggaagcgc tcgttttcgg aaacgctttg aagttcctat tccgaagttc
      421 ctattctcta gaaagtatag gaacttcaga gcgcttttga aaaccaaaag cgctctgaag
      481 acgcactttc aaaaaaccaa aaacgcaccg gactgtaacg agctactaaa atattgcgaa
      541 taccgcttcc acaaacattg ctcaaaagta tctctttgct atatatctct gtgctatatc
      601 cctatataac ctacccatcc acctttcgct ccttgaactt gcatctaaac tcgacctcta
      661 cattttttat gtttatctct agtattactc tttagacaaa aaaattgtag taagaactat
      721 tcatagagtg aatcgaaaac aatacgaaaa tgtaaacatt tcctatacgt agtatataga
      781 gacaaaatag aagaaaccgt tcataatttt ctgaccaatg aagaatcatc aacgctatca
      841 ctttctgttc acaaagtatg cgcaatccac atcggtatag aatataatcg gggatgcctt
      901 tatcttgaaa aaatgcaccc gcagcttcgc tagtaatcag taaacgcggg aagtggagtc
      961 aggctttttt tatggaagag aaaatagaca ccaaagtagc cttcttctaa ccttaacgga
     1021 cctacagtgc aaaaagttat caagagactg cattatagag cgcacaaagg agaaaaaaag
     1081 taatctaaga tgctttgtta gaaaaatagc gctctcggga tgcatttttg tagaacaaaa
     1141 aagaagtata gattctttgt tggtaaaata gcgctctcgc gttgcatttc tgttctgtaa
     1201 aaatgcagct cagattcttt gtttgaaaaa ttagcgctct cgcgttgcat ttttgtttta
     1261 caaaaatgaa gcacagattc ttcgttggta aaatagcgct ttcgcgttgc atttctgttc
     1321 tgtaaaaatg cagctcagat tctttgtttg aaaaattagc gctctcgcgt tgcatttttg
     1381 ttctacaaaa tgaagcacag atgcttcgtt caggtggcac ttttcgggga aatgtgcgcg
     1441 gaacccctat ttgtttattt ttctaaatac attcaaatat gtatccgctc atgagacaat
     1501 aaccctgata aatgcttcaa taatattgaa aaaggaagag tatgagtatt caacatttcc
     1561 gtgtcgccct tattcccttt tttgcggcat tttgccttcc tgtttttgct cacccagaaa
     1621 cgctggtgaa agtaaaagat gctgaagatc agttgggtgc acgagtgggt tacatcgaac
     1681 tggatctcaa cagcggtaag atccttgaga gttttcgccc cgaagaacgt tttccaatga
     1741 tgagcacttt taaagttctg ctatgtggcg cggtattatc ccgtattgac gccgggcaag
     1801 agcaactcgg tcgccgcata cactattctc agaatgactt ggttgagtac tcaccagtca
     1861 cagaaaagca tcttacggat ggcatgacag taagagaatt atgcagtgct gccataacca
     1921 tgagtgataa cactgcggcc aacttacttc tgacaacgat cggaggaccg aaggagctaa
     1981 ccgctttttt gcacaacatg ggggatcatg taactcgcct tgatcgttgg gaaccggagc
     2041 tgaatgaagc cataccaaac gacgagcgtg acaccacgat gcctgtagca atggcaacaa
     2101 cgttgcgcaa actattaact ggcgaactac ttactctagc ttcccggcaa caattaatag
     2161 actggatgga ggcggataaa gttgcaggac cacttctgcg ctcggccctt ccggctggct
     2221 ggtttattgc tgataaatct ggagccggtg agcgtgggtc tcgcggtatc attgcagcac
     2281 tggggccaga tggtaagccc tcccgtatcg tagttatcta cacgacgggg agtcaggcaa
     2341 ctatggatga acgaaataga cagatcgctg agataggtgc ctcactgatt aagcattggt
     2401 aactgtcaga ccaagtttac tcatatatac tttagattga tttaaaactt catttttaat
     2461 ttaaaaggat ctaggtgaag atcctttttg ataatctcat gaccaaaatc ccttaacgtg
     2521 agttttcgtt ccactgagcg tcagaccccg tagaaaagat caaaggatct tcttgagatc
     2581 ctttttttct gcgcgtaatc tgctgcttgc aaacaaaaaa accaccgcta ccagcggtgg
     2641 tttgtttgcc ggatcaagag ctaccaactc tttttccgaa ggtaactggc ttcagcagag
     2701 cgcagatacc aaatactgtt cttctagtgt agccgtagtt aggccaccac ttcaagaact
     2761 ctgtagcacc gcctacatac ctcgctctgc taatcctgtt accagtggct gctgccagtg
     2821 gcgataagtc gtgtcttacc gggttggact caagacgata gttaccggat aaggcgcagc
     2881 ggtcgggctg aacggggggt tcgtgcacac agcccagctt ggagcgaacg acctacaccg
     2941 aactgagata cctacagcgt gagctatgag aaagcgccac gcttcccgaa gggagaaagg
     3001 cggacaggta tccggtaagc ggcagggtcg gaacaggaga gcgcacgagg gagcttccag
     3061 ggggaaacgc ctggtatctt tatagtcctg tcgggtttcg ccacctctga cttgagcgtc
     3121 gatttttgtg atgctcgtca ggggggcgga gcctatggaa aaacgccagc aacgcggcct
     3181 ttttacggtt cctggccttt tgctggcctt ttgctcacat gttctttcct gcgttatccc
     3241 ctgattctgt ggataaccgt attaccgcct ttgagtgagc tgataccgct cgccgcagcc
     3301 gaacgaccga gcgcagcgag tcagtgagcg aggaagcgga agagcgccca atacgcaaac
     3361 cgcctctccc cgcgcgttgg ccgattcatt aatgcagctg gcacgacagg tttcccgact
     3421 ggaaagcggg cagtgagcgc aacgcaatta atgtgagtta gctcactcat taggcacccc
     3481 aggctttaca ctttatgctt ccggctcgta tgttgtgtgg aattgtgagc ggataacaat
     3541 ttcacacagg aaacagctat gaccatgatt acgccaagcg cgcaattaac cctcactaaa
     3601 gggaacaaaa gctggagctc agtttatcat tatcaatact cgccatttca aagaatacgt
     3661 aaataattaa tagtagtgat tttcctaact ttatttagtc aaaaaattag ccttttaatt
     3721 ctgctgtaac ccgtacatgc ccaaaatagg gggcgggtta cacagaatat ataacatcgt
     3781 aggtgtctgg gtgaacagtt tattcctggc atccactaaa tataatggag cccgcttttt
     3841 aagctggcat ccagaaaaaa aaagaatccc agcaccaaaa tattgttttc ttcaccaacc
     3901 atcagttcat aggtccattc tcttagcgca actacagaga acaggggcac aaacaggcaa
     3961 aaaacgggca caacctcaat ggagtgatgc aacctgcctg gagtaaatga tgacacaagg
     4021 caattgaccc acgcatgtat ctatctcatt ttcttacacc ttctattacc ttctgctctc
     4081 tctgatttgg aaaaagctga aaaaaaaggt tgaaaccagt tccctgaaat tattccccta
     4141 cttgactaat aagtatataa agacggtagg tattgattgt aattctgtaa atctatttct
     4201 taaacttctt aaattctact tttatagtta gtcttttttt tagttttaaa acaccagaac
     4261 ttagtttcga cggattctag aactagtatg atgaattttt ttacatcaaa atcgtcgaat
     4321 caggatactg gatttagctc tcaacaccaa catccaaatg gacagaacaa tggaaacaat
     4381 aatagcagca ccgctggcaa cgacaacgga tacccatgta aactggtgtc cagtgggccc
     4441 tgcgcttcat caaataatgg tgcccttttt acgaatttta ctttacaaac tgcaacgccg
     4501 accaccgcta ttagtcagga cttatatgca atgggcacaa caggaataac atcagaaaat
     4561 gccctttttc aaatgaagtc aatgaataat ggaatatcat cagttaataa taacaacagc
     4621 aacaccccta cgattattac cacgtcacag gaagaaacta atgctggaaa tgtacatggc
     4681 gataccggtg gcaattcttt gcaaaattct gaagatgaca acttttcttc cagttctacc
     4741 accaaatgct tactctcttc cacttcttcg ctatcaataa atcaacgaga agcagcagca
     4801 gctgcttatg gtccagatac cgatattcct agccagcatc ataataataa cagtggttgg
     4861 aacggttctc agttaccatc gataaaagag cacttgaaga aaaaacccct ttatacacac
     4921 agatcatctt cccaattaga tcagctaaac tcttgctctt cagtaaccga tccgagcaaa
     4981 cgttcttcta attcttcgtc gggttcttca aatggtccaa agaatgatag ttcacatcca
     5041 atatggcatc acaagacaac gtttgatgtt ttgggatctc actcggaatt agatatttct
     5101 gtttatgatg ctgcccacga ccatatgttc ttaggccaag ttagactgta tccaatgatt
     5161 cataatttag cacatgcttc ccaacaccaa tggcacagtt tgaaacctcg cgttattgat
     5221 gaagttgtgt ccggtgatat tttaatcaaa tggacttaca aacagacaaa gaaaagacat
     5281 tatggcccac aagattttga agttcttcga ttattgggta agggtacttt tggccaagtc
     5341 taccaagtta agaagaaaga cactcaaaga atttatgcaa tgaaagttct ctccaagaaa
     5401 gttattgtca agaaaaatga gatcgcccac acaattggcg aaagaaatat cctagtcacg
     5461 acagcgtcca aatcgtcccc attcattgtc ggattgaagt tttcctttca aacaccaaca
     5521 gatctgtatt tggtcactga ttatatgagt ggtggagaat tattctggca tttacaaaag
     5581 gagggccgtt tttcggaaga cagagcgaaa ttctatatcg ctgagttagt cctagcgtta
     5641 gaacatttac acgataacga tatcgtttac agggacctaa agcctgaaaa cattctactc
     5701 gatgccaacg gtaacatcgc tctttgcgat tttggtcttt ctaaagctga cttgaaggat
     5761 agaacaaaca cattttgcgg caccacggaa tacctggcac cagaattgtt actggacgaa
     5821 accggctaca ccaaaatggt cgatttctgg tctctaggtg ttttgatatt tgaaatgtgt
     5881 tgtggttggt cccctttctt tgcggaaaat aatcaaaaaa tgtaccaaaa aattgccttt
     5941 ggtaaagtca aattccccag agacgtactg tcacaagagg ggaggtcttt tgtaaagggt
     6001 ttactaaaca gaaaccccaa acatagactc ggtgccattg atgatggaag agaactacga
     6061 gctcatccat ttttcgcaga tatcgactgg gaggccttga agcagaaaaa aattccacca
     6121 cctttcaaac ctcacctagt ctcggagacg gatacctcga attttgaccc agagttcaca
     6181 acagcttcaa cttcatacat gaacaagcac cagccgatga tgactgctac cccgctatct
     6241 ccagccatgc aagcaaagtt tgctggtttc acctttgttg atgagtccgc catcgatgaa
     6301 cacgttaata acaacagaaa attcctacaa aactcgtact ttatggaacc tggttccttt
     6361 atcccgggaa atccaaactt acctccagac gaagatgtca tcgatgatga cggggacgag
     6421 gacatcaatg atggattcaa ccaagagaaa aatatgaaca acagccattc gcagatggac
     6481 ttcgacggcg accaacacat ggatgacgaa tttgtcagtg gaagattcga aatacgggat
     6541 ccaccggtcg ccaccatggt gagcaagggc gaggagctgt tcaccggggt ggtgcccatc
     6601 ctggtcgagc tggacggcga cgtaaacggc cacaagttca gcgtgtccgg cgagggcgag
     6661 ggcgatgcca cctacggcaa gctgaccctg aagttcatct gcaccaccgg caagctgccc
     6721 gtgccctggc ccaccctcgt gaccaccttc ggctacggcc tgcagtgctt cgcccgctac
     6781 cccgaccaca tgaagcagca cgacttcttc aagtccgcca tgcccgaagg ctacgtccag
     6841 gagcgcacca tcttcttcaa ggacgacggc aactacaaga cccgcgccga ggtgaagttc
     6901 gagggcgaca ccctggtgaa ccgcatcgag ctgaagggca tcgacttcaa ggaggacggc
     6961 aacatcctgg ggcacaagct ggagtacaac tacaacagcc acaacgtcta tatcatggcc
     7021 gacaagcaga agaacggcat caaggtgaac ttcaagatcc gccacaacat cgaggacggc
     7081 agcgtgcagc tcgccgacca ctaccagcag aacaccccca tcggcgacgg ccccgtgctg
     7141 ctgcccgaca accactacct gagctaccag tccgccctga gcaaagaccc caacgagaag
     7201 cgcgatcaca tggtcctgct ggagttcgtg accgccgccg ggatcactct cggcatggac
     7261 gagctgtaca agtaaagcgg cctcgagtca tgtaattagt tatgtcacgc ttacattcac
     7321 gccctccccc cacatccgct ctaaccgaaa aggaaggagt tagacaacct gaagtctagg
     7381 tccctattta tttttttata gttatgttag tattaagaac gttatttata tttcaaattt
     7441 ttcttttttt tctgtacaga cgcgtgtacg catgtaacat tatactgaaa accttgcttg
     7501 agaaggtttt gggacgctcg aaggctttaa tttgcggccg gtacccaatt cgccctatag
     7561 tgagtcgtat tacgcgcgct cactggccgt cgttttacaa cgtcgtgact gggaaaaccc
     7621 tggcgttacc caacttaatc gccttgcagc acatccccct ttcgccagct ggcgtaatag
     7681 cgaagaggcc cgcaccgatc gcccttccca acagttgcgc agcctgaatg gcgaatggnn
     7741 nnnnnnnnnn nnnnnnnnnn nnnnnnnnnn nnnnnnnnnn nnnnnnnnnn nnnnnnnnnn
     7801 nnnnnnnnnn nnnnnnnnnn nnnnnnnnnn nnnnnnnnnn nnnnnnnnnn nnnnnnnnnn
     7861 nncnnnnnnn nnnnnnnnnn nnnnnnnnnn nnnnnnnnnn nnnnnnnnnn nnnnnnnnnn
     7921 nnnnnnnnnn nnnnnnnnnn nnnnnnnnnn nnnnannnnn nnnnnnnnnn nnnnnnnnnn
     7981 nnnnnnnnnn nnnnnnnnnn nnnncctttg acgttggagt ccacgttctt tnnnnnnnnn
     8041 nnnnnnnnnn nnnnnnnnnn nnnnnnnnac cctatctcgg tctattcttt tgatttataa
     8101 gggattttgc cgatttcggc ctattggtta aaaaatgagc tgatttaaca aaaatttaac
     8161 gcgaatttta acaaaatatt aacgcttaca atttcctgat gcggtatttt ctccttacgc
     8221 atctgtgcgg tatttcacac cgcatagggt aataactgat ataattaaat tgaagctcta
     8281 atttgtgagt ttagtataca tgcatttact tataatacag ttttttagtt ttgctggccg
     8341 catcttctca aatatgcttc ccagcctgct tttctgtaac gttcaccctc taccttagca
     8401 tcccttccct ttgcaaatag tcctcttcca acaataataa tgtcagatcc tgtagagacc
     8461 acatcatcca cggttctata ctgttgaccc aatgcgtctc ccttgtcatc taaacccaca
     8521 ccgggtgtca taatcaacca atcgtaacct tcatctcttc cacccatgtc tctttgagca
     8581 ataaagccga taacaaaatc tttgtcgctc ttcgcaatgt caacagtacc cttagtatat
     8641 tctccagtag atagggagcc cttgcatgac aattctgcta acatcaaaag gcctctaggt
     8701 tcctttgtta cttcttctgc cgcctgcttc aaaccgctaa caatacctgg gcccaccaca
     8761 ccgtgtgcat tcgtaatgtc tgcccattct gctattctgt atacacccgc agagtactgc
     8821 aatttgactg tattaccaat gtcagcaaat tttctgtctt cgaagagtaa aaaattgtac
     8881 ttggcggata atgcctttag cggcttaact gtgccctcca tggaaaaatc agtcaagata
     8941 tccacatgtg tttttagtaa acaaattttg ggacctaatg cttcaactaa ctccagtaat
     9001 tccttggtgg tacgaacatc caatgaagca cacaagtttg tttgcttttc gtgcatgata
     9061 ttaaatagct tggcagcaac aggactagga tgagtagcag cacgttcctt atatgtagct
     9121 ttcgacatga tttatcttcg tttcctgcag gtttttgttc tgtgcagttg ggttaagaat
     9181 actgggcaat ttcatgtttc ttcaacacta catatgcgta tatataccaa tctaagtctg
     9241 tgctccttcc ttcgttcttc cttctgttcg gagattaccg aatcaaaaaa atttcaagga
     9301 aaccgaaatc aaaaaaaaga ataaaaaaaa aatgatgaat tgaaaaggtg gtatggtgca
     9361 ctctcagtac aatctgctct gatgccgcat agttaagcca gccccgacac ccgccaacac
     9421 ccgctgacgc gccctgacgg gcttgtctgc tcccggcatc cgcttacaga caagctgtga
     9481 ccgtctccgg gagctgcatg tgtcagaggt tttcaccgtc atcaccgaaa cgcgcga
//
