# Supplementary material for: Overproduction of Sch9 leads to its aggregation and cell elongation in Saccharomyces cerevisiae
Source: PLoS One. 2018 Mar 1;13(3):e0193726. doi: 10.1371/journal.pone.0193726 (PMC5832320; doi:10.1371/journal.pone.0193726)
Supplement: S1 Maps — (ZIP) [file pone.0193726.s007.zip › p426GPD-SCH9delta2-250-YFP.gb]

LOCUS       p426GPD-SCH9delta2-250-YFP        9015 bp ds-DNA     circular SYN 16-DEC-2017
SOURCE      synthetic DNA construct
  ORGANISM  synthetic DNA construct
REFERENCE   1  (bases 1 to 9015)
  AUTHORS   Polina Drozdova et al., Stanislav Bondarev
  TITLE     Overproduction of Sch9 causes its aggregation and also leads to cell
            elongation in Saccharomyces cerevisiae
REFERENCE   2  (bases 1 to 9015)
  AUTHORS   .
  TITLE     Direct Submission
  JOURNAL   Exported Dec 16, 2017 from SnapGene Viewer 4.1.0 to Vector NTI(R) 
            format
            http://www.snapgene.com
COMMENT     VNTDATE|825292800|
COMMENT     VNTDBDATE|825292800|
COMMENT     VNTNAME|p426GPD-SCH9del2-250-YFP.dna|
FEATURES             Location/Qualifiers
     rep_origin      68..1410
                     /label=2u ori
                     /note="yeast 2u plasmid origin of replication"
     protein_bind    400..447
                     /label=FRT
                     /bound_moiety="FLP recombinase from the Saccharomyces 
                     cerevisiae 2u plasmid"
                     /note="FLP-mediated recombination occurs in the 8-bp core 
                     sequence TCTAGAAA (Turan and Bode, 2011)."
     promoter        1437..1541
                     /gene="bla"
                     /label=AmpR promoter
     CDS             1542..2402
                     /codon_start=1
                     /gene="bla"
                     /product="beta-lactamase"
                     /label=AmpR
                     /note="confers resistance to ampicillin, carbenicillin, and
                     related antibiotics"
     rep_origin      2573..3161
                     /direction=RIGHT
                     /label=ori
                     /note="high-copy-number ColE1/pMB1/pBR322/pUC origin of 
                     replication"
     protein_bind    3449..3470
                     /label=CAP binding site
                     /bound_moiety="E. coli catabolite activator protein"
                     /note="CAP binding activates transcription in the presence 
                     of cAMP."
     promoter        3485..3515
                     /label=lac promoter
                     /note="promoter for the E. coli lac operon"
     protein_bind    3523..3539
                     /label=lac operator
                     /bound_moiety="lac repressor encoded by lacI"
                     /note="The lac repressor binds to the lac operator to 
                     inhibit transcription in E. coli. This inhibition can be 
                     relieved by adding lactose or 
                     isopropyl-beta-D-thiogalactopyranoside (IPTG)."
     primer_bind     3547..3563
                     /label=M13 rev
                     /note="common sequencing primer, one of multiple similar 
                     variants"
     promoter        3584..3602
                     /label=T3 promoter
                     /note="promoter for bacteriophage T3 RNA polymerase"
     promoter        3627..4270
                     /gene="S. cerevisiae TDH3"
                     /label=GAP promoter
                     /note="promoter for glyceraldehyde-3-phosphate 
                     dehydrogenase"
     CDS             4288..6753
                     /label=SCH9delta2-250-YFP
     CDS             4288..6012
                     /codon_start=1
                     /label=SCH9delta2-250
     regulatory      6028..6037
                     /regulatory_class="other"
                     /label=Kozak sequence
                     /note="vertebrate consensus sequence for strong initiation 
                     of translation (Kozak, 1987)"
     CDS             6034..6753
                     /codon_start=1
                     /product="enhanced YFP"
                     /label=EYFP
                     /note="mammalian codon-optimized"
     terminator      6766..7013
                     /gene="S. cerevisiae CYC1"
                     /label=CYC1 terminator
                     /note="transcription terminator for CYC1"
     promoter        complement(7032..7050)
                     /label=T7 promoter
                     /note="promoter for bacteriophage T7 RNA polymerase"
     primer_bind     complement(7060..7076)
                     /label=M13 fwd
                     /note="common sequencing primer, one of multiple similar 
                     variants"
     rep_origin      7217..7672
                     /direction=RIGHT
                     /label=f1 ori
                     /note="f1 bacteriophage origin of replication; arrow 
                     indicates direction of (+) strand synthesis"
     terminator      complement(7725..7802)
                     /label=URA3 terminator / TIM9 promoter
     CDS             complement(7803..8606)
                     /codon_start=1
                     /gene="S. cerevisiae URA3"
                     /product="orotidine-5'-phosphate decarboxylase, required 
                     for uracil biosynthesis"
                     /label=URA3
                     /note="yeast auxotrophic marker, counterselectable with 
                     5-fluoroorotic acid (5-FOA)"
     promoter        complement(8607..8822)
                     /gene="S. cerevisiae URA3"
                     /label=URA3 promoter
ORIGIN
        1 gacgaaaggg cctcgtgata cgcctatttt tataggttaa tgtcatgata ataatggttt
       61 cttagatgat ccaatatcaa aggaaatgat agcattgaag gatgagacta atccaattga
      121 ggagtggcag catatagaac agctaaaggg tagtgctgaa ggaagcatac gataccccgc
      181 atggaatggg ataatatcac aggaggtact agactacctt tcatcctaca taaatagacg
      241 catataagta cgcatttaag cataaacacg cactatgccg ttcttctcat gtatatatat
      301 atacaggcaa cacgcagata taggtgcgac gtgaacagtg agctgtatgt gcgcagctcg
      361 cgttgcattt tcggaagcgc tcgttttcgg aaacgctttg aagttcctat tccgaagttc
      421 ctattctcta gaaagtatag gaacttcaga gcgcttttga aaaccaaaag cgctctgaag
      481 acgcactttc aaaaaaccaa aaacgcaccg gactgtaacg agctactaaa atattgcgaa
      541 taccgcttcc acaaacattg ctcaaaagta tctctttgct atatatctct gtgctatatc
      601 cctatataac ctacccatcc acctttcgct ccttgaactt gcatctaaac tcgacctcta
      661 cattttttat gtttatctct agtattactc tttagacaaa aaaattgtag taagaactat
      721 tcatagagtg aatcgaaaac aatacgaaaa tgtaaacatt tcctatacgt agtatataga
      781 gacaaaatag aagaaaccgt tcataatttt ctgaccaatg aagaatcatc aacgctatca
      841 ctttctgttc acaaagtatg cgcaatccac atcggtatag aatataatcg gggatgcctt
      901 tatcttgaaa aaatgcaccc gcagcttcgc tagtaatcag taaacgcggg aagtggagtc
      961 aggctttttt tatggaagag aaaatagaca ccaaagtagc cttcttctaa ccttaacgga
     1021 cctacagtgc aaaaagttat caagagactg cattatagag cgcacaaagg agaaaaaaag
     1081 taatctaaga tgctttgtta gaaaaatagc gctctcggga tgcatttttg tagaacaaaa
     1141 aagaagtata gattctttgt tggtaaaata gcgctctcgc gttgcatttc tgttctgtaa
     1201 aaatgcagct cagattcttt gtttgaaaaa ttagcgctct cgcgttgcat ttttgtttta
     1261 caaaaatgaa gcacagattc ttcgttggta aaatagcgct ttcgcgttgc atttctgttc
     1321 tgtaaaaatg cagctcagat tctttgtttg aaaaattagc gctctcgcgt tgcatttttg
     1381 ttctacaaaa tgaagcacag atgcttcgtt caggtggcac ttttcgggga aatgtgcgcg
     1441 gaacccctat ttgtttattt ttctaaatac attcaaatat gtatccgctc atgagacaat
     1501 aaccctgata aatgcttcaa taatattgaa aaaggaagag tatgagtatt caacatttcc
     1561 gtgtcgccct tattcccttt tttgcggcat tttgccttcc tgtttttgct cacccagaaa
     1621 cgctggtgaa agtaaaagat gctgaagatc agttgggtgc acgagtgggt tacatcgaac
     1681 tggatctcaa cagcggtaag atccttgaga gttttcgccc cgaagaacgt tttccaatga
     1741 tgagcacttt taaagttctg ctatgtggcg cggtattatc ccgtattgac gccgggcaag
     1801 agcaactcgg tcgccgcata cactattctc agaatgactt ggttgagtac tcaccagtca
     1861 cagaaaagca tcttacggat ggcatgacag taagagaatt atgcagtgct gccataacca
     1921 tgagtgataa cactgcggcc aacttacttc tgacaacgat cggaggaccg aaggagctaa
     1981 ccgctttttt gcacaacatg ggggatcatg taactcgcct tgatcgttgg gaaccggagc
     2041 tgaatgaagc cataccaaac gacgagcgtg acaccacgat gcctgtagca atggcaacaa
     2101 cgttgcgcaa actattaact ggcgaactac ttactctagc ttcccggcaa caattaatag
     2161 actggatgga ggcggataaa gttgcaggac cacttctgcg ctcggccctt ccggctggct
     2221 ggtttattgc tgataaatct ggagccggtg agcgtgggtc tcgcggtatc attgcagcac
     2281 tggggccaga tggtaagccc tcccgtatcg tagttatcta cacgacgggg agtcaggcaa
     2341 ctatggatga acgaaataga cagatcgctg agataggtgc ctcactgatt aagcattggt
     2401 aactgtcaga ccaagtttac tcatatatac tttagattga tttaaaactt catttttaat
     2461 ttaaaaggat ctaggtgaag atcctttttg ataatctcat gaccaaaatc ccttaacgtg
     2521 agttttcgtt ccactgagcg tcagaccccg tagaaaagat caaaggatct tcttgagatc
     2581 ctttttttct gcgcgtaatc tgctgcttgc aaacaaaaaa accaccgcta ccagcggtgg
     2641 tttgtttgcc ggatcaagag ctaccaactc tttttccgaa ggtaactggc ttcagcagag
     2701 cgcagatacc aaatactgtt cttctagtgt agccgtagtt aggccaccac ttcaagaact
     2761 ctgtagcacc gcctacatac ctcgctctgc taatcctgtt accagtggct gctgccagtg
     2821 gcgataagtc gtgtcttacc gggttggact caagacgata gttaccggat aaggcgcagc
     2881 ggtcgggctg aacggggggt tcgtgcacac agcccagctt ggagcgaacg acctacaccg
     2941 aactgagata cctacagcgt gagctatgag aaagcgccac gcttcccgaa gggagaaagg
     3001 cggacaggta tccggtaagc ggcagggtcg gaacaggaga gcgcacgagg gagcttccag
     3061 ggggaaacgc ctggtatctt tatagtcctg tcgggtttcg ccacctctga cttgagcgtc
     3121 gatttttgtg atgctcgtca ggggggcgga gcctatggaa aaacgccagc aacgcggcct
     3181 ttttacggtt cctggccttt tgctggcctt ttgctcacat gttctttcct gcgttatccc
     3241 ctgattctgt ggataaccgt attaccgcct ttgagtgagc tgataccgct cgccgcagcc
     3301 gaacgaccga gcgcagcgag tcagtgagcg aggaagcgga agagcgccca atacgcaaac
     3361 cgcctctccc cgcgcgttgg ccgattcatt aatgcagctg gcacgacagg tttcccgact
     3421 ggaaagcggg cagtgagcgc aacgcaatta atgtgagtta gctcactcat taggcacccc
     3481 aggctttaca ctttatgctt ccggctcgta tgttgtgtgg aattgtgagc ggataacaat
     3541 ttcacacagg aaacagctat gaccatgatt acgccaagcg cgcaattaac cctcactaaa
     3601 gggaacaaaa gctggagctc agtttatcat tatcaatact cgccatttca aagaatacgt
     3661 aaataattaa tagtagtgat tttcctaact ttatttagtc aaaaaattag ccttttaatt
     3721 ctgctgtaac ccgtacatgc ccaaaatagg gggcgggtta cacagaatat ataacatcgt
     3781 aggtgtctgg gtgaacagtt tattcctggc atccactaaa tataatggag cccgcttttt
     3841 aagctggcat ccagaaaaaa aaagaatccc agcaccaaaa tattgttttc ttcaccaacc
     3901 atcagttcat aggtccattc tcttagcgca actacagaga acaggggcac aaacaggcaa
     3961 aaaacgggca caacctcaat ggagtgatgc aacctgcctg gagtaaatga tgacacaagg
     4021 caattgaccc acgcatgtat ctatctcatt ttcttacacc ttctattacc ttctgctctc
     4081 tctgatttgg aaaaagctga aaaaaaaggt tgaaaccagt tccctgaaat tattccccta
     4141 cttgactaat aagtatataa agacggtagg tattgattgt aattctgtaa atctatttct
     4201 taaacttctt aaattctact tttatagtta gtcttttttt tagttttaaa acaccagaac
     4261 ttagtttcga cggattctag aactagtatg accaaccctg acgctgctag ccagcatcat
     4321 aataataaca gtggttggaa cggttctcag ttaccatcga taaaagagca cttgaagaaa
     4381 aaaccccttt atacacacag atcatcttcc caattagatc agctaaactc ttgctcttca
     4441 gtaaccgatc cgagcaaacg ttcttctaat tcttcgtcgg gttcttcaaa tggtccaaag
     4501 aatgatagtt cacatccaat atggcatcac aagacaacgt ttgatgtttt gggatctcac
     4561 tcggaattag atatttctgt ttatgatgct gcccacgacc atatgttctt aggccaagtt
     4621 agactgtatc caatgattca taatttagca catgcttccc aacaccaatg gcacagtttg
     4681 aaacctcgcg ttattgatga agttgtgtcc ggtgatattt taatcaaatg gacttacaaa
     4741 cagacaaaga aaagacatta tggcccacaa gattttgaag ttcttcgatt attgggtaag
     4801 ggtacttttg gccaagtcta ccaagttaag aagaaagaca ctcaaagaat ttatgcaatg
     4861 aaagttctct ccaagaaagt tattgtcaag aaaaatgaga tcgcccacac aattggcgaa
     4921 agaaatatcc tagtcacgac agcgtccaaa tcgtccccat tcattgtcgg attgaagttt
     4981 tcctttcaaa caccaacaga tctgtatttg gtcactgatt atatgagtgg tggagaatta
     5041 ttctggcatt tacaaaagga gggccgtttt tcggaagaca gagcgaaatt ctatatcgct
     5101 gagttagtcc tagcgttaga acatttacac gataacgata tcgtttacag ggacctaaag
     5161 cctgaaaaca ttctactcga tgccaacggt aacatcgctc tttgcgattt tggtctttct
     5221 aaagctgact tgaaggatag aacaaacaca ttttgcggca ccacggaata cctggcacca
     5281 gaattgttac tggacgaaac cggctacacc aaaatggtcg atttctggtc tctaggtgtt
     5341 ttgatatttg aaatgtgttg tggttggtcc cctttctttg cggaaaataa tcaaaaaatg
     5401 taccaaaaaa ttgcctttgg taaagtcaaa ttccccagag acgtactgtc acaagagggg
     5461 aggtcttttg taaagggttt actaaacaga aaccccaaac atagactcgg tgccattgat
     5521 gatggaagag aactacgagc tcatccattt ttcgcagata tcgactggga ggccttgaag
     5581 cagaaaaaaa ttccaccacc tttcaaacct cacctagtct cggagacgga tacctcgaat
     5641 tttgacccag agttcacaac agcttcaact tcatacatga acaagcacca gccgatgatg
     5701 actgctaccc cgctatctcc agccatgcaa gcaaagtttg ctggtttcac ctttgttgat
     5761 gagtccgcca tcgatgaaca cgttaataac aacagaaaat tcctacaaaa ctcgtacttt
     5821 atggaacctg gttcctttat cccgggaaat ccaaacttac ctccagacga agatgtcatc
     5881 gatgatgacg gggacgagga catcaatgat ggattcaacc aagagaaaaa tatgaacaac
     5941 agccattcgc agatggactt cgacggcgac caacacatgg atgacgaatt tgtcagtgga
     6001 agattcgaaa tacgggatcc accggtcgcc accatggtga gcaagggcga ggagctgttc
     6061 accggggtgg tgcccatcct ggtcgagctg gacggcgacg taaacggcca caagttcagc
     6121 gtgtccggcg agggcgaggg cgatgccacc tacggcaagc tgaccctgaa gttcatctgc
     6181 accaccggca agctgcccgt gccctggccc accctcgtga ccaccttcgg ctacggcctg
     6241 cagtgcttcg cccgctaccc cgaccacatg aagcagcacg acttcttcaa gtccgccatg
     6301 cccgaaggct acgtccagga gcgcaccatc ttcttcaagg acgacggcaa ctacaagacc
     6361 cgcgccgagg tgaagttcga gggcgacacc ctggtgaacc gcatcgagct gaagggcatc
     6421 gacttcaagg aggacggcaa catcctgggg cacaagctgg agtacaacta caacagccac
     6481 aacgtctata tcatggccga caagcagaag aacggcatca aggtgaactt caagatccgc
     6541 cacaacatcg aggacggcag cgtgcagctc gccgaccact accagcagaa cacccccatc
     6601 ggcgacggcc ccgtgctgct gcccgacaac cactacctga gctaccagtc cgccctgagc
     6661 aaagacccca acgagaagcg cgatcacatg gtcctgctgg agttcgtgac cgccgccggg
     6721 atcactctcg gcatggacga gctgtacaag taaagcggcc tcgagtcatg taattagtta
     6781 tgtcacgctt acattcacgc cctcccccca catccgctct aaccgaaaag gaaggagtta
     6841 gacaacctga agtctaggtc cctatttatt tttttatagt tatgttagta ttaagaacgt
     6901 tatttatatt tcaaattttt cttttttttc tgtacagacg cgtgtacgca tgtaacatta
     6961 tactgaaaac cttgcttgag aaggttttgg gacgctcgaa ggctttaatt tgcggccggt
     7021 acccaattcg ccctatagtg agtcgtatta cgcgcgctca ctggccgtcg ttttacaacg
     7081 tcgtgactgg gaaaaccctg gcgttaccca acttaatcgc cttgcagcac atcccccttt
     7141 cgccagctgg cgtaatagcg aagaggcccg caccgatcgc ccttcccaac agttgcgcag
     7201 cctgaatggc gaatggnnnn nnnnnnnnnn nnnnnnnnnn nnnnnnnnnn nnnnnnnnnn
     7261 nnnnnnnnnn nnnnnnnnnn nnnnnnnnnn nnnnnnnnnn nnnnnnnnnn nnnnnnnnnn
     7321 nnnnnnnnnn nnnnnnnnnn cnnnnnnnnn nnnnnnnnnn nnnnnnnnnn nnnnnnnnnn
     7381 nnnnnnnnnn nnnnnnnnnn nnnnnnnnnn nnnnnnnnnn nnnnnnnnnn nnannnnnnn
     7441 nnnnnnnnnn nnnnnnnnnn nnnnnnnnnn nnnnnnnnnn nncctttgac gttggagtcc
     7501 acgttctttn nnnnnnnnnn nnnnnnnnnn nnnnnnnnnn nnnnnnaccc tatctcggtc
     7561 tattcttttg atttataagg gattttgccg atttcggcct attggttaaa aaatgagctg
     7621 atttaacaaa aatttaacgc gaattttaac aaaatattaa cgcttacaat ttcctgatgc
     7681 ggtattttct ccttacgcat ctgtgcggta tttcacaccg catagggtaa taactgatat
     7741 aattaaattg aagctctaat ttgtgagttt agtatacatg catttactta taatacagtt
     7801 ttttagtttt gctggccgca tcttctcaaa tatgcttccc agcctgcttt tctgtaacgt
     7861 tcaccctcta ccttagcatc ccttcccttt gcaaatagtc ctcttccaac aataataatg
     7921 tcagatcctg tagagaccac atcatccacg gttctatact gttgacccaa tgcgtctccc
     7981 ttgtcatcta aacccacacc gggtgtcata atcaaccaat cgtaaccttc atctcttcca
     8041 cccatgtctc tttgagcaat aaagccgata acaaaatctt tgtcgctctt cgcaatgtca
     8101 acagtaccct tagtatattc tccagtagat agggagccct tgcatgacaa ttctgctaac
     8161 atcaaaaggc ctctaggttc ctttgttact tcttctgccg cctgcttcaa accgctaaca
     8221 atacctgggc ccaccacacc gtgtgcattc gtaatgtctg cccattctgc tattctgtat
     8281 acacccgcag agtactgcaa tttgactgta ttaccaatgt cagcaaattt tctgtcttcg
     8341 aagagtaaaa aattgtactt ggcggataat gcctttagcg gcttaactgt gccctccatg
     8401 gaaaaatcag tcaagatatc cacatgtgtt tttagtaaac aaattttggg acctaatgct
     8461 tcaactaact ccagtaattc cttggtggta cgaacatcca atgaagcaca caagtttgtt
     8521 tgcttttcgt gcatgatatt aaatagcttg gcagcaacag gactaggatg agtagcagca
     8581 cgttccttat atgtagcttt cgacatgatt tatcttcgtt tcctgcaggt ttttgttctg
     8641 tgcagttggg ttaagaatac tgggcaattt catgtttctt caacactaca tatgcgtata
     8701 tataccaatc taagtctgtg ctccttcctt cgttcttcct tctgttcgga gattaccgaa
     8761 tcaaaaaaat ttcaaggaaa ccgaaatcaa aaaaaagaat aaaaaaaaaa tgatgaattg
     8821 aaaaggtggt atggtgcact ctcagtacaa tctgctctga tgccgcatag ttaagccagc
     8881 cccgacaccc gccaacaccc gctgacgcgc cctgacgggc ttgtctgctc ccggcatccg
     8941 cttacagaca agctgtgacc gtctccggga gctgcatgtg tcagaggttt tcaccgtcat
     9001 caccgaaacg cgcga
//
