# Supplementary material for: Overproduction of Sch9 leads to its aggregation and cell elongation in Saccharomyces cerevisiae
Source: PLoS One. 2018 Mar 1;13(3):e0193726. doi: 10.1371/journal.pone.0193726 (PMC5832320; doi:10.1371/journal.pone.0193726)
Supplement: S1 Maps — (ZIP) [file pone.0193726.s007.zip › p426GPD-SCH9delta2-402-YFP.gb]

LOCUS       p426GPD-SCH9delta2-402-YFP        8559 bp ds-DNA     circular SYN 16-DEC-2017
SOURCE      synthetic DNA construct
  ORGANISM  synthetic DNA construct
REFERENCE   1  (bases 1 to 8559)
  AUTHORS   Polina Drozdova et al., Stanislav Bondarev
  TITLE     Overproduction of Sch9 causes its aggregation and also leads to cell
            elongation in Saccharomyces cerevisiae
REFERENCE   2  (bases 1 to 8559)
  AUTHORS   .
  TITLE     Direct Submission
  JOURNAL   Exported Dec 16, 2017 from SnapGene Viewer 4.1.0 to Vector NTI(R) 
            format
            http://www.snapgene.com
COMMENT     VNTDATE|825292800|
COMMENT     VNTDBDATE|825292800|
COMMENT     VNTNAME|p426GPD-SCH9del2-402-YFP.dna|
FEATURES             Location/Qualifiers
     rep_origin      68..1410
                     /label=2u ori
                     /note="yeast 2u plasmid origin of replication"
     protein_bind    400..447
                     /label=FRT
                     /bound_moiety="FLP recombinase from the Saccharomyces 
                     cerevisiae 2u plasmid"
                     /note="FLP-mediated recombination occurs in the 8-bp core 
                     sequence TCTAGAAA (Turan and Bode, 2011)."
     promoter        1437..1541
                     /gene="bla"
                     /label=AmpR promoter
     CDS             1542..2402
                     /codon_start=1
                     /gene="bla"
                     /product="beta-lactamase"
                     /label=AmpR
                     /note="confers resistance to ampicillin, carbenicillin, and
                     related antibiotics"
     rep_origin      2573..3161
                     /direction=RIGHT
                     /label=ori
                     /note="high-copy-number ColE1/pMB1/pBR322/pUC origin of 
                     replication"
     protein_bind    3449..3470
                     /label=CAP binding site
                     /bound_moiety="E. coli catabolite activator protein"
                     /note="CAP binding activates transcription in the presence 
                     of cAMP."
     promoter        3485..3515
                     /label=lac promoter
                     /note="promoter for the E. coli lac operon"
     protein_bind    3523..3539
                     /label=lac operator
                     /bound_moiety="lac repressor encoded by lacI"
                     /note="The lac repressor binds to the lac operator to 
                     inhibit transcription in E. coli. This inhibition can be 
                     relieved by adding lactose or 
                     isopropyl-beta-D-thiogalactopyranoside (IPTG)."
     primer_bind     3547..3563
                     /label=M13 rev
                     /note="common sequencing primer, one of multiple similar 
                     variants"
     promoter        3584..3602
                     /label=T3 promoter
                     /note="promoter for bacteriophage T3 RNA polymerase"
     promoter        3627..4270
                     /gene="S. cerevisiae TDH3"
                     /label=GAP promoter
                     /note="promoter for glyceraldehyde-3-phosphate 
                     dehydrogenase"
     CDS             4288..6297
                     /label=SCH9delta2-402-YFP
     CDS             4288..5556
                     /codon_start=1
                     /label=SCH9delta2-402
     regulatory      5572..5581
                     /regulatory_class="other"
                     /label=Kozak sequence
                     /note="vertebrate consensus sequence for strong initiation 
                     of translation (Kozak, 1987)"
     CDS             5578..6297
                     /codon_start=1
                     /product="enhanced YFP"
                     /label=EYFP
                     /note="mammalian codon-optimized"
     terminator      6310..6557
                     /gene="S. cerevisiae CYC1"
                     /label=CYC1 terminator
                     /note="transcription terminator for CYC1"
     promoter        complement(6576..6594)
                     /label=T7 promoter
                     /note="promoter for bacteriophage T7 RNA polymerase"
     primer_bind     complement(6604..6620)
                     /label=M13 fwd
                     /note="common sequencing primer, one of multiple similar 
                     variants"
     rep_origin      6761..7216
                     /direction=RIGHT
                     /label=f1 ori
                     /note="f1 bacteriophage origin of replication; arrow 
                     indicates direction of (+) strand synthesis"
     terminator      complement(7269..7346)
                     /label=URA3 terminator / TIM9 promoter
     CDS             complement(7347..8150)
                     /codon_start=1
                     /gene="S. cerevisiae URA3"
                     /product="orotidine-5'-phosphate decarboxylase, required 
                     for uracil biosynthesis"
                     /label=URA3
                     /note="yeast auxotrophic marker, counterselectable with 
                     5-fluoroorotic acid (5-FOA)"
     promoter        complement(8151..8366)
                     /gene="S. cerevisiae URA3"
                     /label=URA3 promoter
ORIGIN
        1 gacgaaaggg cctcgtgata cgcctatttt tataggttaa tgtcatgata ataatggttt
       61 cttagatgat ccaatatcaa aggaaatgat agcattgaag gatgagacta atccaattga
      121 ggagtggcag catatagaac agctaaaggg tagtgctgaa ggaagcatac gataccccgc
      181 atggaatggg ataatatcac aggaggtact agactacctt tcatcctaca taaatagacg
      241 catataagta cgcatttaag cataaacacg cactatgccg ttcttctcat gtatatatat
      301 atacaggcaa cacgcagata taggtgcgac gtgaacagtg agctgtatgt gcgcagctcg
      361 cgttgcattt tcggaagcgc tcgttttcgg aaacgctttg aagttcctat tccgaagttc
      421 ctattctcta gaaagtatag gaacttcaga gcgcttttga aaaccaaaag cgctctgaag
      481 acgcactttc aaaaaaccaa aaacgcaccg gactgtaacg agctactaaa atattgcgaa
      541 taccgcttcc acaaacattg ctcaaaagta tctctttgct atatatctct gtgctatatc
      601 cctatataac ctacccatcc acctttcgct ccttgaactt gcatctaaac tcgacctcta
      661 cattttttat gtttatctct agtattactc tttagacaaa aaaattgtag taagaactat
      721 tcatagagtg aatcgaaaac aatacgaaaa tgtaaacatt tcctatacgt agtatataga
      781 gacaaaatag aagaaaccgt tcataatttt ctgaccaatg aagaatcatc aacgctatca
      841 ctttctgttc acaaagtatg cgcaatccac atcggtatag aatataatcg gggatgcctt
      901 tatcttgaaa aaatgcaccc gcagcttcgc tagtaatcag taaacgcggg aagtggagtc
      961 aggctttttt tatggaagag aaaatagaca ccaaagtagc cttcttctaa ccttaacgga
     1021 cctacagtgc aaaaagttat caagagactg cattatagag cgcacaaagg agaaaaaaag
     1081 taatctaaga tgctttgtta gaaaaatagc gctctcggga tgcatttttg tagaacaaaa
     1141 aagaagtata gattctttgt tggtaaaata gcgctctcgc gttgcatttc tgttctgtaa
     1201 aaatgcagct cagattcttt gtttgaaaaa ttagcgctct cgcgttgcat ttttgtttta
     1261 caaaaatgaa gcacagattc ttcgttggta aaatagcgct ttcgcgttgc atttctgttc
     1321 tgtaaaaatg cagctcagat tctttgtttg aaaaattagc gctctcgcgt tgcatttttg
     1381 ttctacaaaa tgaagcacag atgcttcgtt caggtggcac ttttcgggga aatgtgcgcg
     1441 gaacccctat ttgtttattt ttctaaatac attcaaatat gtatccgctc atgagacaat
     1501 aaccctgata aatgcttcaa taatattgaa aaaggaagag tatgagtatt caacatttcc
     1561 gtgtcgccct tattcccttt tttgcggcat tttgccttcc tgtttttgct cacccagaaa
     1621 cgctggtgaa agtaaaagat gctgaagatc agttgggtgc acgagtgggt tacatcgaac
     1681 tggatctcaa cagcggtaag atccttgaga gttttcgccc cgaagaacgt tttccaatga
     1741 tgagcacttt taaagttctg ctatgtggcg cggtattatc ccgtattgac gccgggcaag
     1801 agcaactcgg tcgccgcata cactattctc agaatgactt ggttgagtac tcaccagtca
     1861 cagaaaagca tcttacggat ggcatgacag taagagaatt atgcagtgct gccataacca
     1921 tgagtgataa cactgcggcc aacttacttc tgacaacgat cggaggaccg aaggagctaa
     1981 ccgctttttt gcacaacatg ggggatcatg taactcgcct tgatcgttgg gaaccggagc
     2041 tgaatgaagc cataccaaac gacgagcgtg acaccacgat gcctgtagca atggcaacaa
     2101 cgttgcgcaa actattaact ggcgaactac ttactctagc ttcccggcaa caattaatag
     2161 actggatgga ggcggataaa gttgcaggac cacttctgcg ctcggccctt ccggctggct
     2221 ggtttattgc tgataaatct ggagccggtg agcgtgggtc tcgcggtatc attgcagcac
     2281 tggggccaga tggtaagccc tcccgtatcg tagttatcta cacgacgggg agtcaggcaa
     2341 ctatggatga acgaaataga cagatcgctg agataggtgc ctcactgatt aagcattggt
     2401 aactgtcaga ccaagtttac tcatatatac tttagattga tttaaaactt catttttaat
     2461 ttaaaaggat ctaggtgaag atcctttttg ataatctcat gaccaaaatc ccttaacgtg
     2521 agttttcgtt ccactgagcg tcagaccccg tagaaaagat caaaggatct tcttgagatc
     2581 ctttttttct gcgcgtaatc tgctgcttgc aaacaaaaaa accaccgcta ccagcggtgg
     2641 tttgtttgcc ggatcaagag ctaccaactc tttttccgaa ggtaactggc ttcagcagag
     2701 cgcagatacc aaatactgtt cttctagtgt agccgtagtt aggccaccac ttcaagaact
     2761 ctgtagcacc gcctacatac ctcgctctgc taatcctgtt accagtggct gctgccagtg
     2821 gcgataagtc gtgtcttacc gggttggact caagacgata gttaccggat aaggcgcagc
     2881 ggtcgggctg aacggggggt tcgtgcacac agcccagctt ggagcgaacg acctacaccg
     2941 aactgagata cctacagcgt gagctatgag aaagcgccac gcttcccgaa gggagaaagg
     3001 cggacaggta tccggtaagc ggcagggtcg gaacaggaga gcgcacgagg gagcttccag
     3061 ggggaaacgc ctggtatctt tatagtcctg tcgggtttcg ccacctctga cttgagcgtc
     3121 gatttttgtg atgctcgtca ggggggcgga gcctatggaa aaacgccagc aacgcggcct
     3181 ttttacggtt cctggccttt tgctggcctt ttgctcacat gttctttcct gcgttatccc
     3241 ctgattctgt ggataaccgt attaccgcct ttgagtgagc tgataccgct cgccgcagcc
     3301 gaacgaccga gcgcagcgag tcagtgagcg aggaagcgga agagcgccca atacgcaaac
     3361 cgcctctccc cgcgcgttgg ccgattcatt aatgcagctg gcacgacagg tttcccgact
     3421 ggaaagcggg cagtgagcgc aacgcaatta atgtgagtta gctcactcat taggcacccc
     3481 aggctttaca ctttatgctt ccggctcgta tgttgtgtgg aattgtgagc ggataacaat
     3541 ttcacacagg aaacagctat gaccatgatt acgccaagcg cgcaattaac cctcactaaa
     3601 gggaacaaaa gctggagctc agtttatcat tatcaatact cgccatttca aagaatacgt
     3661 aaataattaa tagtagtgat tttcctaact ttatttagtc aaaaaattag ccttttaatt
     3721 ctgctgtaac ccgtacatgc ccaaaatagg gggcgggtta cacagaatat ataacatcgt
     3781 aggtgtctgg gtgaacagtt tattcctggc atccactaaa tataatggag cccgcttttt
     3841 aagctggcat ccagaaaaaa aaagaatccc agcaccaaaa tattgttttc ttcaccaacc
     3901 atcagttcat aggtccattc tcttagcgca actacagaga acaggggcac aaacaggcaa
     3961 aaaacgggca caacctcaat ggagtgatgc aacctgcctg gagtaaatga tgacacaagg
     4021 caattgaccc acgcatgtat ctatctcatt ttcttacacc ttctattacc ttctgctctc
     4081 tctgatttgg aaaaagctga aaaaaaaggt tgaaaccagt tccctgaaat tattccccta
     4141 cttgactaat aagtatataa agacggtagg tattgattgt aattctgtaa atctatttct
     4201 taaacttctt aaattctact tttatagtta gtcttttttt tagttttaaa acaccagaac
     4261 ttagtttcga cggattctag aactagtatg aagaaaagac attatggccc acaagatttt
     4321 gaagttcttc gattattggg taagggtact tttggccaag tctaccaagt taagaagaaa
     4381 gacactcaaa gaatttatgc aatgaaagtt ctctccaaga aagttattgt caagaaaaat
     4441 gagatcgccc acacaattgg cgaaagaaat atcctagtca cgacagcgtc caaatcgtcc
     4501 ccattcattg tcggattgaa gttttccttt caaacaccaa cagatctgta tttggtcact
     4561 gattatatga gtggtggaga attattctgg catttacaaa aggagggccg tttttcggaa
     4621 gacagagcga aattctatat cgctgagtta gtcctagcgt tagaacattt acacgataac
     4681 gatatcgttt acagggacct aaagcctgaa aacattctac tcgatgccaa cggtaacatc
     4741 gctctttgcg attttggtct ttctaaagct gacttgaagg atagaacaaa cacattttgc
     4801 ggcaccacgg aatacctggc accagaattg ttactggacg aaaccggcta caccaaaatg
     4861 gtcgatttct ggtctctagg tgttttgata tttgaaatgt gttgtggttg gtcccctttc
     4921 tttgcggaaa ataatcaaaa aatgtaccaa aaaattgcct ttggtaaagt caaattcccc
     4981 agagacgtac tgtcacaaga ggggaggtct tttgtaaagg gtttactaaa cagaaacccc
     5041 aaacatagac tcggtgccat tgatgatgga agagaactac gagctcatcc atttttcgca
     5101 gatatcgact gggaggcctt gaagcagaaa aaaattccac cacctttcaa acctcaccta
     5161 gtctcggaga cggatacctc gaattttgac ccagagttca caacagcttc aacttcatac
     5221 atgaacaagc accagccgat gatgactgct accccgctat ctccagccat gcaagcaaag
     5281 tttgctggtt tcacctttgt tgatgagtcc gccatcgatg aacacgttaa taacaacaga
     5341 aaattcctac aaaactcgta ctttatggaa cctggttcct ttatcccggg aaatccaaac
     5401 ttacctccag acgaagatgt catcgatgat gacggggacg aggacatcaa tgatggattc
     5461 aaccaagaga aaaatatgaa caacagccat tcgcagatgg acttcgacgg cgaccaacac
     5521 atggatgacg aatttgtcag tggaagattc gaaatacggg atccaccggt cgccaccatg
     5581 gtgagcaagg gcgaggagct gttcaccggg gtggtgccca tcctggtcga gctggacggc
     5641 gacgtaaacg gccacaagtt cagcgtgtcc ggcgagggcg agggcgatgc cacctacggc
     5701 aagctgaccc tgaagttcat ctgcaccacc ggcaagctgc ccgtgccctg gcccaccctc
     5761 gtgaccacct tcggctacgg cctgcagtgc ttcgcccgct accccgacca catgaagcag
     5821 cacgacttct tcaagtccgc catgcccgaa ggctacgtcc aggagcgcac catcttcttc
     5881 aaggacgacg gcaactacaa gacccgcgcc gaggtgaagt tcgagggcga caccctggtg
     5941 aaccgcatcg agctgaaggg catcgacttc aaggaggacg gcaacatcct ggggcacaag
     6001 ctggagtaca actacaacag ccacaacgtc tatatcatgg ccgacaagca gaagaacggc
     6061 atcaaggtga acttcaagat ccgccacaac atcgaggacg gcagcgtgca gctcgccgac
     6121 cactaccagc agaacacccc catcggcgac ggccccgtgc tgctgcccga caaccactac
     6181 ctgagctacc agtccgccct gagcaaagac cccaacgaga agcgcgatca catggtcctg
     6241 ctggagttcg tgaccgccgc cgggatcact ctcggcatgg acgagctgta caagtaaagc
     6301 ggcctcgagt catgtaatta gttatgtcac gcttacattc acgccctccc cccacatccg
     6361 ctctaaccga aaaggaagga gttagacaac ctgaagtcta ggtccctatt tattttttta
     6421 tagttatgtt agtattaaga acgttattta tatttcaaat ttttcttttt tttctgtaca
     6481 gacgcgtgta cgcatgtaac attatactga aaaccttgct tgagaaggtt ttgggacgct
     6541 cgaaggcttt aatttgcggc cggtacccaa ttcgccctat agtgagtcgt attacgcgcg
     6601 ctcactggcc gtcgttttac aacgtcgtga ctgggaaaac cctggcgtta cccaacttaa
     6661 tcgccttgca gcacatcccc ctttcgccag ctggcgtaat agcgaagagg cccgcaccga
     6721 tcgcccttcc caacagttgc gcagcctgaa tggcgaatgg nnnnnnnnnn nnnnnnnnnn
     6781 nnnnnnnnnn nnnnnnnnnn nnnnnnnnnn nnnnnnnnnn nnnnnnnnnn nnnnnnnnnn
     6841 nnnnnnnnnn nnnnnnnnnn nnnnnnnnnn nnnnnnnnnn nnnncnnnnn nnnnnnnnnn
     6901 nnnnnnnnnn nnnnnnnnnn nnnnnnnnnn nnnnnnnnnn nnnnnnnnnn nnnnnnnnnn
     6961 nnnnnnnnnn nnnnnnannn nnnnnnnnnn nnnnnnnnnn nnnnnnnnnn nnnnnnnnnn
     7021 nnnnnncctt tgacgttgga gtccacgttc tttnnnnnnn nnnnnnnnnn nnnnnnnnnn
     7081 nnnnnnnnnn accctatctc ggtctattct tttgatttat aagggatttt gccgatttcg
     7141 gcctattggt taaaaaatga gctgatttaa caaaaattta acgcgaattt taacaaaata
     7201 ttaacgctta caatttcctg atgcggtatt ttctccttac gcatctgtgc ggtatttcac
     7261 accgcatagg gtaataactg atataattaa attgaagctc taatttgtga gtttagtata
     7321 catgcattta cttataatac agttttttag ttttgctggc cgcatcttct caaatatgct
     7381 tcccagcctg cttttctgta acgttcaccc tctaccttag catcccttcc ctttgcaaat
     7441 agtcctcttc caacaataat aatgtcagat cctgtagaga ccacatcatc cacggttcta
     7501 tactgttgac ccaatgcgtc tcccttgtca tctaaaccca caccgggtgt cataatcaac
     7561 caatcgtaac cttcatctct tccacccatg tctctttgag caataaagcc gataacaaaa
     7621 tctttgtcgc tcttcgcaat gtcaacagta cccttagtat attctccagt agatagggag
     7681 cccttgcatg acaattctgc taacatcaaa aggcctctag gttcctttgt tacttcttct
     7741 gccgcctgct tcaaaccgct aacaatacct gggcccacca caccgtgtgc attcgtaatg
     7801 tctgcccatt ctgctattct gtatacaccc gcagagtact gcaatttgac tgtattacca
     7861 atgtcagcaa attttctgtc ttcgaagagt aaaaaattgt acttggcgga taatgccttt
     7921 agcggcttaa ctgtgccctc catggaaaaa tcagtcaaga tatccacatg tgtttttagt
     7981 aaacaaattt tgggacctaa tgcttcaact aactccagta attccttggt ggtacgaaca
     8041 tccaatgaag cacacaagtt tgtttgcttt tcgtgcatga tattaaatag cttggcagca
     8101 acaggactag gatgagtagc agcacgttcc ttatatgtag ctttcgacat gatttatctt
     8161 cgtttcctgc aggtttttgt tctgtgcagt tgggttaaga atactgggca atttcatgtt
     8221 tcttcaacac tacatatgcg tatatatacc aatctaagtc tgtgctcctt ccttcgttct
     8281 tccttctgtt cggagattac cgaatcaaaa aaatttcaag gaaaccgaaa tcaaaaaaaa
     8341 gaataaaaaa aaaatgatga attgaaaagg tggtatggtg cactctcagt acaatctgct
     8401 ctgatgccgc atagttaagc cagccccgac acccgccaac acccgctgac gcgccctgac
     8461 gggcttgtct gctcccggca tccgcttaca gacaagctgt gaccgtctcc gggagctgca
     8521 tgtgtcagag gttttcaccg tcatcaccga aacgcgcga
//
