# Supplementary material for: Overproduction of Sch9 leads to its aggregation and cell elongation in Saccharomyces cerevisiae
Source: PLoS One. 2018 Mar 1;13(3):e0193726. doi: 10.1371/journal.pone.0193726 (PMC5832320; doi:10.1371/journal.pone.0193726)
Supplement: S1 Maps — (ZIP) [file pone.0193726.s007.zip › p426GPD-SCH9delta403-824-YFP.gb]

LOCUS       p426GPD-SCH9delta403-824-YFP        8496 bp ds-DNA     circular SYN 16-DEC-2017
SOURCE      synthetic DNA construct
  ORGANISM  synthetic DNA construct
REFERENCE   1  (bases 1 to 8496)
  AUTHORS   Polina Drozdova et al., Stanislav Bondarev
  TITLE     Overproduction of Sch9 causes its aggregation and also leads to cell
            elongation in Saccharomyces cerevisiae
REFERENCE   2  (bases 1 to 8496)
  AUTHORS   .
  TITLE     Direct Submission
  JOURNAL   Exported Dec 16, 2017 from SnapGene Viewer 4.1.0 to Vector NTI(R) 
            format
            http://www.snapgene.com
COMMENT     VNTDATE|825292800|
COMMENT     VNTDBDATE|825292800|
COMMENT     VNTNAME|p426GPD-SCH9del403-824-YFP.dna|
FEATURES             Location/Qualifiers
     rep_origin      68..1410
                     /label=2u ori
                     /note="yeast 2u plasmid origin of replication"
     protein_bind    400..447
                     /label=FRT
                     /bound_moiety="FLP recombinase from the Saccharomyces 
                     cerevisiae 2u plasmid"
                     /note="FLP-mediated recombination occurs in the 8-bp core 
                     sequence TCTAGAAA (Turan and Bode, 2011)."
     promoter        1437..1541
                     /gene="bla"
                     /label=AmpR promoter
     CDS             1542..2402
                     /codon_start=1
                     /gene="bla"
                     /product="beta-lactamase"
                     /label=AmpR
                     /note="confers resistance to ampicillin, carbenicillin, and
                     related antibiotics"
     rep_origin      2573..3161
                     /direction=RIGHT
                     /label=ori
                     /note="high-copy-number ColE1/pMB1/pBR322/pUC origin of 
                     replication"
     protein_bind    3449..3470
                     /label=CAP binding site
                     /bound_moiety="E. coli catabolite activator protein"
                     /note="CAP binding activates transcription in the presence 
                     of cAMP."
     promoter        3485..3515
                     /label=lac promoter
                     /note="promoter for the E. coli lac operon"
     protein_bind    3523..3539
                     /label=lac operator
                     /bound_moiety="lac repressor encoded by lacI"
                     /note="The lac repressor binds to the lac operator to 
                     inhibit transcription in E. coli. This inhibition can be 
                     relieved by adding lactose or 
                     isopropyl-beta-D-thiogalactopyranoside (IPTG)."
     primer_bind     3547..3563
                     /label=M13 rev
                     /note="common sequencing primer, one of multiple similar 
                     variants"
     promoter        3584..3602
                     /label=T3 promoter
                     /note="promoter for bacteriophage T3 RNA polymerase"
     promoter        3627..4270
                     /gene="S. cerevisiae TDH3"
                     /label=GAP promoter
                     /note="promoter for glyceraldehyde-3-phosphate 
                     dehydrogenase"
     CDS             4288..6234
                     /label=SCH9delta403-824-YFP
     CDS             4288..5493
                     /codon_start=1
                     /label=SCH9delta403-824
     regulatory      5509..5518
                     /regulatory_class="other"
                     /label=Kozak sequence
                     /note="vertebrate consensus sequence for strong initiation 
                     of translation (Kozak, 1987)"
     CDS             5515..6234
                     /codon_start=1
                     /product="enhanced YFP"
                     /label=EYFP
                     /note="mammalian codon-optimized"
     terminator      6247..6494
                     /gene="S. cerevisiae CYC1"
                     /label=CYC1 terminator
                     /note="transcription terminator for CYC1"
     promoter        complement(6513..6531)
                     /label=T7 promoter
                     /note="promoter for bacteriophage T7 RNA polymerase"
     primer_bind     complement(6541..6557)
                     /label=M13 fwd
                     /note="common sequencing primer, one of multiple similar 
                     variants"
     rep_origin      6698..7153
                     /direction=RIGHT
                     /label=f1 ori
                     /note="f1 bacteriophage origin of replication; arrow 
                     indicates direction of (+) strand synthesis"
     terminator      complement(7206..7283)
                     /label=URA3 terminator / TIM9 promoter
     CDS             complement(7284..8087)
                     /codon_start=1
                     /gene="S. cerevisiae URA3"
                     /product="orotidine-5'-phosphate decarboxylase, required 
                     for uracil biosynthesis"
                     /label=URA3
                     /note="yeast auxotrophic marker, counterselectable with 
                     5-fluoroorotic acid (5-FOA)"
     promoter        complement(8088..8303)
                     /gene="S. cerevisiae URA3"
                     /label=URA3 promoter
ORIGIN
        1 gacgaaaggg cctcgtgata cgcctatttt tataggttaa tgtcatgata ataatggttt
       61 cttagatgat ccaatatcaa aggaaatgat agcattgaag gatgagacta atccaattga
      121 ggagtggcag catatagaac agctaaaggg tagtgctgaa ggaagcatac gataccccgc
      181 atggaatggg ataatatcac aggaggtact agactacctt tcatcctaca taaatagacg
      241 catataagta cgcatttaag cataaacacg cactatgccg ttcttctcat gtatatatat
      301 atacaggcaa cacgcagata taggtgcgac gtgaacagtg agctgtatgt gcgcagctcg
      361 cgttgcattt tcggaagcgc tcgttttcgg aaacgctttg aagttcctat tccgaagttc
      421 ctattctcta gaaagtatag gaacttcaga gcgcttttga aaaccaaaag cgctctgaag
      481 acgcactttc aaaaaaccaa aaacgcaccg gactgtaacg agctactaaa atattgcgaa
      541 taccgcttcc acaaacattg ctcaaaagta tctctttgct atatatctct gtgctatatc
      601 cctatataac ctacccatcc acctttcgct ccttgaactt gcatctaaac tcgacctcta
      661 cattttttat gtttatctct agtattactc tttagacaaa aaaattgtag taagaactat
      721 tcatagagtg aatcgaaaac aatacgaaaa tgtaaacatt tcctatacgt agtatataga
      781 gacaaaatag aagaaaccgt tcataatttt ctgaccaatg aagaatcatc aacgctatca
      841 ctttctgttc acaaagtatg cgcaatccac atcggtatag aatataatcg gggatgcctt
      901 tatcttgaaa aaatgcaccc gcagcttcgc tagtaatcag taaacgcggg aagtggagtc
      961 aggctttttt tatggaagag aaaatagaca ccaaagtagc cttcttctaa ccttaacgga
     1021 cctacagtgc aaaaagttat caagagactg cattatagag cgcacaaagg agaaaaaaag
     1081 taatctaaga tgctttgtta gaaaaatagc gctctcggga tgcatttttg tagaacaaaa
     1141 aagaagtata gattctttgt tggtaaaata gcgctctcgc gttgcatttc tgttctgtaa
     1201 aaatgcagct cagattcttt gtttgaaaaa ttagcgctct cgcgttgcat ttttgtttta
     1261 caaaaatgaa gcacagattc ttcgttggta aaatagcgct ttcgcgttgc atttctgttc
     1321 tgtaaaaatg cagctcagat tctttgtttg aaaaattagc gctctcgcgt tgcatttttg
     1381 ttctacaaaa tgaagcacag atgcttcgtt caggtggcac ttttcgggga aatgtgcgcg
     1441 gaacccctat ttgtttattt ttctaaatac attcaaatat gtatccgctc atgagacaat
     1501 aaccctgata aatgcttcaa taatattgaa aaaggaagag tatgagtatt caacatttcc
     1561 gtgtcgccct tattcccttt tttgcggcat tttgccttcc tgtttttgct cacccagaaa
     1621 cgctggtgaa agtaaaagat gctgaagatc agttgggtgc acgagtgggt tacatcgaac
     1681 tggatctcaa cagcggtaag atccttgaga gttttcgccc cgaagaacgt tttccaatga
     1741 tgagcacttt taaagttctg ctatgtggcg cggtattatc ccgtattgac gccgggcaag
     1801 agcaactcgg tcgccgcata cactattctc agaatgactt ggttgagtac tcaccagtca
     1861 cagaaaagca tcttacggat ggcatgacag taagagaatt atgcagtgct gccataacca
     1921 tgagtgataa cactgcggcc aacttacttc tgacaacgat cggaggaccg aaggagctaa
     1981 ccgctttttt gcacaacatg ggggatcatg taactcgcct tgatcgttgg gaaccggagc
     2041 tgaatgaagc cataccaaac gacgagcgtg acaccacgat gcctgtagca atggcaacaa
     2101 cgttgcgcaa actattaact ggcgaactac ttactctagc ttcccggcaa caattaatag
     2161 actggatgga ggcggataaa gttgcaggac cacttctgcg ctcggccctt ccggctggct
     2221 ggtttattgc tgataaatct ggagccggtg agcgtgggtc tcgcggtatc attgcagcac
     2281 tggggccaga tggtaagccc tcccgtatcg tagttatcta cacgacgggg agtcaggcaa
     2341 ctatggatga acgaaataga cagatcgctg agataggtgc ctcactgatt aagcattggt
     2401 aactgtcaga ccaagtttac tcatatatac tttagattga tttaaaactt catttttaat
     2461 ttaaaaggat ctaggtgaag atcctttttg ataatctcat gaccaaaatc ccttaacgtg
     2521 agttttcgtt ccactgagcg tcagaccccg tagaaaagat caaaggatct tcttgagatc
     2581 ctttttttct gcgcgtaatc tgctgcttgc aaacaaaaaa accaccgcta ccagcggtgg
     2641 tttgtttgcc ggatcaagag ctaccaactc tttttccgaa ggtaactggc ttcagcagag
     2701 cgcagatacc aaatactgtt cttctagtgt agccgtagtt aggccaccac ttcaagaact
     2761 ctgtagcacc gcctacatac ctcgctctgc taatcctgtt accagtggct gctgccagtg
     2821 gcgataagtc gtgtcttacc gggttggact caagacgata gttaccggat aaggcgcagc
     2881 ggtcgggctg aacggggggt tcgtgcacac agcccagctt ggagcgaacg acctacaccg
     2941 aactgagata cctacagcgt gagctatgag aaagcgccac gcttcccgaa gggagaaagg
     3001 cggacaggta tccggtaagc ggcagggtcg gaacaggaga gcgcacgagg gagcttccag
     3061 ggggaaacgc ctggtatctt tatagtcctg tcgggtttcg ccacctctga cttgagcgtc
     3121 gatttttgtg atgctcgtca ggggggcgga gcctatggaa aaacgccagc aacgcggcct
     3181 ttttacggtt cctggccttt tgctggcctt ttgctcacat gttctttcct gcgttatccc
     3241 ctgattctgt ggataaccgt attaccgcct ttgagtgagc tgataccgct cgccgcagcc
     3301 gaacgaccga gcgcagcgag tcagtgagcg aggaagcgga agagcgccca atacgcaaac
     3361 cgcctctccc cgcgcgttgg ccgattcatt aatgcagctg gcacgacagg tttcccgact
     3421 ggaaagcggg cagtgagcgc aacgcaatta atgtgagtta gctcactcat taggcacccc
     3481 aggctttaca ctttatgctt ccggctcgta tgttgtgtgg aattgtgagc ggataacaat
     3541 ttcacacagg aaacagctat gaccatgatt acgccaagcg cgcaattaac cctcactaaa
     3601 gggaacaaaa gctggagctc agtttatcat tatcaatact cgccatttca aagaatacgt
     3661 aaataattaa tagtagtgat tttcctaact ttatttagtc aaaaaattag ccttttaatt
     3721 ctgctgtaac ccgtacatgc ccaaaatagg gggcgggtta cacagaatat ataacatcgt
     3781 aggtgtctgg gtgaacagtt tattcctggc atccactaaa tataatggag cccgcttttt
     3841 aagctggcat ccagaaaaaa aaagaatccc agcaccaaaa tattgttttc ttcaccaacc
     3901 atcagttcat aggtccattc tcttagcgca actacagaga acaggggcac aaacaggcaa
     3961 aaaacgggca caacctcaat ggagtgatgc aacctgcctg gagtaaatga tgacacaagg
     4021 caattgaccc acgcatgtat ctatctcatt ttcttacacc ttctattacc ttctgctctc
     4081 tctgatttgg aaaaagctga aaaaaaaggt tgaaaccagt tccctgaaat tattccccta
     4141 cttgactaat aagtatataa agacggtagg tattgattgt aattctgtaa atctatttct
     4201 taaacttctt aaattctact tttatagtta gtcttttttt tagttttaaa acaccagaac
     4261 ttagtttcga cggattctag aactagtatg atgaattttt ttacatcaaa atcgtcgaat
     4321 caggatactg gatttagctc tcaacaccaa catccaaatg gacagaacaa tggaaacaat
     4381 aatagcagca ccgctggcaa cgacaacgga tacccatgta aactggtgtc cagtgggccc
     4441 tgcgcttcat caaataatgg tgcccttttt acgaatttta ctttacaaac tgcaacgccg
     4501 accaccgcta ttagtcagga cttatatgca atgggcacaa caggaataac atcagaaaat
     4561 gccctttttc aaatgaagtc aatgaataat ggaatatcat cagttaataa taacaacagc
     4621 aacaccccta cgattattac cacgtcacag gaagaaacta atgctggaaa tgtacatggc
     4681 gataccggtg gcaattcttt gcaaaattct gaagatgaca acttttcttc cagttctacc
     4741 accaaatgct tactctcttc cacttcttcg ctatcaataa atcaacgaga agcagcagca
     4801 gctgcttatg gtccagatac cgatattcct aggggtaaac tagaagttac aataatagaa
     4861 gcacgtgacc tagtcactag atcaaaggat tcacagcctt atgttgtttg tacttttgag
     4921 agttcagagt tcatttctaa tggtcctgag tcactaggcg ccattaataa taacaacaat
     4981 aacaacaaca ataatcagca taatcaaaac cagcatatta acaacaacaa cgaaaatacc
     5041 aaccctgacg ctgctagcca gcatcataat aataacagtg gttggaacgg ttctcagtta
     5101 ccatcgataa aagagcactt gaagaaaaaa cccctttata cacacagatc atcttcccaa
     5161 ttagatcagc taaactcttg ctcttcagta accgatccga gcaaacgttc ttctaattct
     5221 tcgtcgggtt cttcaaatgg tccaaagaat gatagttcac atccaatatg gcatcacaag
     5281 acaacgtttg atgttttggg atctcactcg gaattagata tttctgttta tgatgctgcc
     5341 cacgaccata tgttcttagg ccaagttaga ctgtatccaa tgattcataa tttagcacat
     5401 gcttcccaac accaatggca cagtttgaaa cctcgcgtta ttgatgaagt tgtgtccggt
     5461 gatattttaa tcaaatggac ttacaaacag acacgggatc caccggtcgc caccatggtg
     5521 agcaagggcg aggagctgtt caccggggtg gtgcccatcc tggtcgagct ggacggcgac
     5581 gtaaacggcc acaagttcag cgtgtccggc gagggcgagg gcgatgccac ctacggcaag
     5641 ctgaccctga agttcatctg caccaccggc aagctgcccg tgccctggcc caccctcgtg
     5701 accaccttcg gctacggcct gcagtgcttc gcccgctacc ccgaccacat gaagcagcac
     5761 gacttcttca agtccgccat gcccgaaggc tacgtccagg agcgcaccat cttcttcaag
     5821 gacgacggca actacaagac ccgcgccgag gtgaagttcg agggcgacac cctggtgaac
     5881 cgcatcgagc tgaagggcat cgacttcaag gaggacggca acatcctggg gcacaagctg
     5941 gagtacaact acaacagcca caacgtctat atcatggccg acaagcagaa gaacggcatc
     6001 aaggtgaact tcaagatccg ccacaacatc gaggacggca gcgtgcagct cgccgaccac
     6061 taccagcaga acacccccat cggcgacggc cccgtgctgc tgcccgacaa ccactacctg
     6121 agctaccagt ccgccctgag caaagacccc aacgagaagc gcgatcacat ggtcctgctg
     6181 gagttcgtga ccgccgccgg gatcactctc ggcatggacg agctgtacaa gtaaagcggc
     6241 ctcgagtcat gtaattagtt atgtcacgct tacattcacg ccctcccccc acatccgctc
     6301 taaccgaaaa ggaaggagtt agacaacctg aagtctaggt ccctatttat ttttttatag
     6361 ttatgttagt attaagaacg ttatttatat ttcaaatttt tctttttttt ctgtacagac
     6421 gcgtgtacgc atgtaacatt atactgaaaa ccttgcttga gaaggttttg ggacgctcga
     6481 aggctttaat ttgcggccgg tacccaattc gccctatagt gagtcgtatt acgcgcgctc
     6541 actggccgtc gttttacaac gtcgtgactg ggaaaaccct ggcgttaccc aacttaatcg
     6601 ccttgcagca catccccctt tcgccagctg gcgtaatagc gaagaggccc gcaccgatcg
     6661 cccttcccaa cagttgcgca gcctgaatgg cgaatggnnn nnnnnnnnnn nnnnnnnnnn
     6721 nnnnnnnnnn nnnnnnnnnn nnnnnnnnnn nnnnnnnnnn nnnnnnnnnn nnnnnnnnnn
     6781 nnnnnnnnnn nnnnnnnnnn nnnnnnnnnn nnnnnnnnnn ncnnnnnnnn nnnnnnnnnn
     6841 nnnnnnnnnn nnnnnnnnnn nnnnnnnnnn nnnnnnnnnn nnnnnnnnnn nnnnnnnnnn
     6901 nnnnnnnnnn nnnannnnnn nnnnnnnnnn nnnnnnnnnn nnnnnnnnnn nnnnnnnnnn
     6961 nnncctttga cgttggagtc cacgttcttt nnnnnnnnnn nnnnnnnnnn nnnnnnnnnn
     7021 nnnnnnnacc ctatctcggt ctattctttt gatttataag ggattttgcc gatttcggcc
     7081 tattggttaa aaaatgagct gatttaacaa aaatttaacg cgaattttaa caaaatatta
     7141 acgcttacaa tttcctgatg cggtattttc tccttacgca tctgtgcggt atttcacacc
     7201 gcatagggta ataactgata taattaaatt gaagctctaa tttgtgagtt tagtatacat
     7261 gcatttactt ataatacagt tttttagttt tgctggccgc atcttctcaa atatgcttcc
     7321 cagcctgctt ttctgtaacg ttcaccctct accttagcat cccttccctt tgcaaatagt
     7381 cctcttccaa caataataat gtcagatcct gtagagacca catcatccac ggttctatac
     7441 tgttgaccca atgcgtctcc cttgtcatct aaacccacac cgggtgtcat aatcaaccaa
     7501 tcgtaacctt catctcttcc acccatgtct ctttgagcaa taaagccgat aacaaaatct
     7561 ttgtcgctct tcgcaatgtc aacagtaccc ttagtatatt ctccagtaga tagggagccc
     7621 ttgcatgaca attctgctaa catcaaaagg cctctaggtt cctttgttac ttcttctgcc
     7681 gcctgcttca aaccgctaac aatacctggg cccaccacac cgtgtgcatt cgtaatgtct
     7741 gcccattctg ctattctgta tacacccgca gagtactgca atttgactgt attaccaatg
     7801 tcagcaaatt ttctgtcttc gaagagtaaa aaattgtact tggcggataa tgcctttagc
     7861 ggcttaactg tgccctccat ggaaaaatca gtcaagatat ccacatgtgt ttttagtaaa
     7921 caaattttgg gacctaatgc ttcaactaac tccagtaatt ccttggtggt acgaacatcc
     7981 aatgaagcac acaagtttgt ttgcttttcg tgcatgatat taaatagctt ggcagcaaca
     8041 ggactaggat gagtagcagc acgttcctta tatgtagctt tcgacatgat ttatcttcgt
     8101 ttcctgcagg tttttgttct gtgcagttgg gttaagaata ctgggcaatt tcatgtttct
     8161 tcaacactac atatgcgtat atataccaat ctaagtctgt gctccttcct tcgttcttcc
     8221 ttctgttcgg agattaccga atcaaaaaaa tttcaaggaa accgaaatca aaaaaaagaa
     8281 taaaaaaaaa atgatgaatt gaaaaggtgg tatggtgcac tctcagtaca atctgctctg
     8341 atgccgcata gttaagccag ccccgacacc cgccaacacc cgctgacgcg ccctgacggg
     8401 cttgtctgct cccggcatcc gcttacagac aagctgtgac cgtctccggg agctgcatgt
     8461 gtcagaggtt ttcaccgtca tcaccgaaac gcgcga
//
