# Supplementary material for: Overproduction of Sch9 leads to its aggregation and cell elongation in Saccharomyces cerevisiae
Source: PLoS One. 2018 Mar 1;13(3):e0193726. doi: 10.1371/journal.pone.0193726 (PMC5832320; doi:10.1371/journal.pone.0193726)
Supplement: S1 Maps — (ZIP) [file pone.0193726.s007.zip › p426GPD-SCH9delta91-138-del183-256-YFP.gb]

LOCUS       p426GPD-SCH9delta91-138-delta183-256-YFP        9393 bp ds-DNA     circular SYN 16-DEC-2017
SOURCE      synthetic DNA construct
  ORGANISM  synthetic DNA construct
REFERENCE   1  (bases 1 to 9393)
  AUTHORS   Polina Drozdova et al., Stanislav Bondarev
  TITLE     Overproduction of Sch9 causes its aggregation and also leads to cell
            elongation in Saccharomyces cerevisiae
REFERENCE   2  (bases 1 to 9393)
  AUTHORS   .
  TITLE     Direct Submission
  JOURNAL   Exported Dec 16, 2017 from SnapGene Viewer 4.1.0 to Vector NTI(R) 
            format
            http://www.snapgene.com
COMMENT     VNTDATE|825292800|
COMMENT     VNTDBDATE|825292800|
COMMENT     VNTNAME|p426GPD-SCH9del91-138-del183-256-YFP.dna|
FEATURES             Location/Qualifiers
     rep_origin      68..1410
                     /label=2u ori
                     /note="yeast 2u plasmid origin of replication"
     protein_bind    400..447
                     /label=FRT
                     /bound_moiety="FLP recombinase from the Saccharomyces 
                     cerevisiae 2u plasmid"
                     /note="FLP-mediated recombination occurs in the 8-bp core 
                     sequence TCTAGAAA (Turan and Bode, 2011)."
     promoter        1437..1541
                     /gene="bla"
                     /label=AmpR promoter
     CDS             1542..2402
                     /codon_start=1
                     /gene="bla"
                     /product="beta-lactamase"
                     /label=AmpR
                     /note="confers resistance to ampicillin, carbenicillin, and
                     related antibiotics"
     rep_origin      2573..3161
                     /direction=RIGHT
                     /label=ori
                     /note="high-copy-number ColE1/pMB1/pBR322/pUC origin of 
                     replication"
     protein_bind    3449..3470
                     /label=CAP binding site
                     /bound_moiety="E. coli catabolite activator protein"
                     /note="CAP binding activates transcription in the presence 
                     of cAMP."
     promoter        3485..3515
                     /label=lac promoter
                     /note="promoter for the E. coli lac operon"
     protein_bind    3523..3539
                     /label=lac operator
                     /bound_moiety="lac repressor encoded by lacI"
                     /note="The lac repressor binds to the lac operator to 
                     inhibit transcription in E. coli. This inhibition can be 
                     relieved by adding lactose or 
                     isopropyl-beta-D-thiogalactopyranoside (IPTG)."
     primer_bind     3547..3563
                     /label=M13 rev
                     /note="common sequencing primer, one of multiple similar 
                     variants"
     promoter        3584..3602
                     /label=T3 promoter
                     /note="promoter for bacteriophage T3 RNA polymerase"
     promoter        3627..4270
                     /gene="S. cerevisiae TDH3"
                     /label=GAP promoter
                     /note="promoter for glyceraldehyde-3-phosphate 
                     dehydrogenase"
     CDS             4288..7131
                     /codon_start=1
                     /label=SCH9delta91-138-delta183-256-YFP
     CDS             4288..6390
                     /codon_start=1
                     /label=SCH9delta91-138-delta183-256
     regulatory      6406..6415
                     /regulatory_class="other"
                     /label=Kozak sequence
                     /note="vertebrate consensus sequence for strong initiation 
                     of translation (Kozak, 1987)"
     CDS             6412..7131
                     /codon_start=1
                     /product="enhanced YFP"
                     /label=EYFP
                     /note="mammalian codon-optimized"
     terminator      7144..7391
                     /gene="S. cerevisiae CYC1"
                     /label=CYC1 terminator
                     /note="transcription terminator for CYC1"
     promoter        complement(7410..7428)
                     /label=T7 promoter
                     /note="promoter for bacteriophage T7 RNA polymerase"
     primer_bind     complement(7438..7454)
                     /label=M13 fwd
                     /note="common sequencing primer, one of multiple similar 
                     variants"
     rep_origin      7595..8050
                     /direction=RIGHT
                     /label=f1 ori
                     /note="f1 bacteriophage origin of replication; arrow 
                     indicates direction of (+) strand synthesis"
     terminator      complement(8103..8180)
                     /label=URA3 terminator / TIM9 promoter
     CDS             complement(8181..8984)
                     /codon_start=1
                     /gene="S. cerevisiae URA3"
                     /product="orotidine-5'-phosphate decarboxylase, required 
                     for uracil biosynthesis"
                     /label=URA3
                     /note="yeast auxotrophic marker, counterselectable with 
                     5-fluoroorotic acid (5-FOA)"
     promoter        complement(8985..9200)
                     /gene="S. cerevisiae URA3"
                     /label=URA3 promoter
ORIGIN
        1 gacgaaaggg cctcgtgata cgcctatttt tataggttaa tgtcatgata ataatggttt
       61 cttagatgat ccaatatcaa aggaaatgat agcattgaag gatgagacta atccaattga
      121 ggagtggcag catatagaac agctaaaggg tagtgctgaa ggaagcatac gataccccgc
      181 atggaatggg ataatatcac aggaggtact agactacctt tcatcctaca taaatagacg
      241 catataagta cgcatttaag cataaacacg cactatgccg ttcttctcat gtatatatat
      301 atacaggcaa cacgcagata taggtgcgac gtgaacagtg agctgtatgt gcgcagctcg
      361 cgttgcattt tcggaagcgc tcgttttcgg aaacgctttg aagttcctat tccgaagttc
      421 ctattctcta gaaagtatag gaacttcaga gcgcttttga aaaccaaaag cgctctgaag
      481 acgcactttc aaaaaaccaa aaacgcaccg gactgtaacg agctactaaa atattgcgaa
      541 taccgcttcc acaaacattg ctcaaaagta tctctttgct atatatctct gtgctatatc
      601 cctatataac ctacccatcc acctttcgct ccttgaactt gcatctaaac tcgacctcta
      661 cattttttat gtttatctct agtattactc tttagacaaa aaaattgtag taagaactat
      721 tcatagagtg aatcgaaaac aatacgaaaa tgtaaacatt tcctatacgt agtatataga
      781 gacaaaatag aagaaaccgt tcataatttt ctgaccaatg aagaatcatc aacgctatca
      841 ctttctgttc acaaagtatg cgcaatccac atcggtatag aatataatcg gggatgcctt
      901 tatcttgaaa aaatgcaccc gcagcttcgc tagtaatcag taaacgcggg aagtggagtc
      961 aggctttttt tatggaagag aaaatagaca ccaaagtagc cttcttctaa ccttaacgga
     1021 cctacagtgc aaaaagttat caagagactg cattatagag cgcacaaagg agaaaaaaag
     1081 taatctaaga tgctttgtta gaaaaatagc gctctcggga tgcatttttg tagaacaaaa
     1141 aagaagtata gattctttgt tggtaaaata gcgctctcgc gttgcatttc tgttctgtaa
     1201 aaatgcagct cagattcttt gtttgaaaaa ttagcgctct cgcgttgcat ttttgtttta
     1261 caaaaatgaa gcacagattc ttcgttggta aaatagcgct ttcgcgttgc atttctgttc
     1321 tgtaaaaatg cagctcagat tctttgtttg aaaaattagc gctctcgcgt tgcatttttg
     1381 ttctacaaaa tgaagcacag atgcttcgtt caggtggcac ttttcgggga aatgtgcgcg
     1441 gaacccctat ttgtttattt ttctaaatac attcaaatat gtatccgctc atgagacaat
     1501 aaccctgata aatgcttcaa taatattgaa aaaggaagag tatgagtatt caacatttcc
     1561 gtgtcgccct tattcccttt tttgcggcat tttgccttcc tgtttttgct cacccagaaa
     1621 cgctggtgaa agtaaaagat gctgaagatc agttgggtgc acgagtgggt tacatcgaac
     1681 tggatctcaa cagcggtaag atccttgaga gttttcgccc cgaagaacgt tttccaatga
     1741 tgagcacttt taaagttctg ctatgtggcg cggtattatc ccgtattgac gccgggcaag
     1801 agcaactcgg tcgccgcata cactattctc agaatgactt ggttgagtac tcaccagtca
     1861 cagaaaagca tcttacggat ggcatgacag taagagaatt atgcagtgct gccataacca
     1921 tgagtgataa cactgcggcc aacttacttc tgacaacgat cggaggaccg aaggagctaa
     1981 ccgctttttt gcacaacatg ggggatcatg taactcgcct tgatcgttgg gaaccggagc
     2041 tgaatgaagc cataccaaac gacgagcgtg acaccacgat gcctgtagca atggcaacaa
     2101 cgttgcgcaa actattaact ggcgaactac ttactctagc ttcccggcaa caattaatag
     2161 actggatgga ggcggataaa gttgcaggac cacttctgcg ctcggccctt ccggctggct
     2221 ggtttattgc tgataaatct ggagccggtg agcgtgggtc tcgcggtatc attgcagcac
     2281 tggggccaga tggtaagccc tcccgtatcg tagttatcta cacgacgggg agtcaggcaa
     2341 ctatggatga acgaaataga cagatcgctg agataggtgc ctcactgatt aagcattggt
     2401 aactgtcaga ccaagtttac tcatatatac tttagattga tttaaaactt catttttaat
     2461 ttaaaaggat ctaggtgaag atcctttttg ataatctcat gaccaaaatc ccttaacgtg
     2521 agttttcgtt ccactgagcg tcagaccccg tagaaaagat caaaggatct tcttgagatc
     2581 ctttttttct gcgcgtaatc tgctgcttgc aaacaaaaaa accaccgcta ccagcggtgg
     2641 tttgtttgcc ggatcaagag ctaccaactc tttttccgaa ggtaactggc ttcagcagag
     2701 cgcagatacc aaatactgtt cttctagtgt agccgtagtt aggccaccac ttcaagaact
     2761 ctgtagcacc gcctacatac ctcgctctgc taatcctgtt accagtggct gctgccagtg
     2821 gcgataagtc gtgtcttacc gggttggact caagacgata gttaccggat aaggcgcagc
     2881 ggtcgggctg aacggggggt tcgtgcacac agcccagctt ggagcgaacg acctacaccg
     2941 aactgagata cctacagcgt gagctatgag aaagcgccac gcttcccgaa gggagaaagg
     3001 cggacaggta tccggtaagc ggcagggtcg gaacaggaga gcgcacgagg gagcttccag
     3061 ggggaaacgc ctggtatctt tatagtcctg tcgggtttcg ccacctctga cttgagcgtc
     3121 gatttttgtg atgctcgtca ggggggcgga gcctatggaa aaacgccagc aacgcggcct
     3181 ttttacggtt cctggccttt tgctggcctt ttgctcacat gttctttcct gcgttatccc
     3241 ctgattctgt ggataaccgt attaccgcct ttgagtgagc tgataccgct cgccgcagcc
     3301 gaacgaccga gcgcagcgag tcagtgagcg aggaagcgga agagcgccca atacgcaaac
     3361 cgcctctccc cgcgcgttgg ccgattcatt aatgcagctg gcacgacagg tttcccgact
     3421 ggaaagcggg cagtgagcgc aacgcaatta atgtgagtta gctcactcat taggcacccc
     3481 aggctttaca ctttatgctt ccggctcgta tgttgtgtgg aattgtgagc ggataacaat
     3541 ttcacacagg aaacagctat gaccatgatt acgccaagcg cgcaattaac cctcactaaa
     3601 gggaacaaaa gctggagctc agtttatcat tatcaatact cgccatttca aagaatacgt
     3661 aaataattaa tagtagtgat tttcctaact ttatttagtc aaaaaattag ccttttaatt
     3721 ctgctgtaac ccgtacatgc ccaaaatagg gggcgggtta cacagaatat ataacatcgt
     3781 aggtgtctgg gtgaacagtt tattcctggc atccactaaa tataatggag cccgcttttt
     3841 aagctggcat ccagaaaaaa aaagaatccc agcaccaaaa tattgttttc ttcaccaacc
     3901 atcagttcat aggtccattc tcttagcgca actacagaga acaggggcac aaacaggcaa
     3961 aaaacgggca caacctcaat ggagtgatgc aacctgcctg gagtaaatga tgacacaagg
     4021 caattgaccc acgcatgtat ctatctcatt ttcttacacc ttctattacc ttctgctctc
     4081 tctgatttgg aaaaagctga aaaaaaaggt tgaaaccagt tccctgaaat tattccccta
     4141 cttgactaat aagtatataa agacggtagg tattgattgt aattctgtaa atctatttct
     4201 taaacttctt aaattctact tttatagtta gtcttttttt tagttttaaa acaccagaac
     4261 ttagtttcga cggattctag aactagtatg atgaattttt ttacatcaaa atcgtcgaat
     4321 caggatactg gatttagctc tcaacaccaa catccaaatg gacagaacaa tggaaacaat
     4381 aatagcagca ccgctggcaa cgacaacgga tacccatgta aactggtgtc cagtgggccc
     4441 tgcgcttcat caaataatgg tgcccttttt acgaatttta ctttacaaac tgcaacgccg
     4501 accaccgcta ttagtcagga cttatatgca atgggcacaa caggaataac atcagaacaa
     4561 aattctgaag atgacaactt ttcttccagt tctaccacca aatgcttact ctcttccact
     4621 tcttcgctat caataaatca acgagaagca gcagcagctg cttatggtcc agataccgat
     4681 attcctagcc agcatcataa taataacagt ggttggaacg gttctcagtt accatcgata
     4741 aaagagcact tgaagaaaaa acccctttat acacacagat catcttccca attagatcag
     4801 ctaaactctt gctcttcagt aaccgatccg agcaaacgtt cttctaattc ttcgtcgggt
     4861 tcttcaaatg gtccaaagaa tgatagttca catccaatat ggcatcacaa gacaacgttt
     4921 gatgttttgg gatctcactc ggaattagat atttctgttt atgatgctgc ccacgaccat
     4981 atgttcttag gccaagttag actgtatcca atgattcata atttagcaca tgcttcccaa
     5041 caccaatggc acagtttgaa acctcgcgtt attgatgaag ttgtgtccgg tgatatttta
     5101 atcaaatgga cttacaaaca gacaaagaaa agacattatg gcccacaaga ttttgaagtt
     5161 cttcgattat tgggtaaggg tacttttggc caagtctacc aagttaagaa gaaagacact
     5221 caaagaattt atgcaatgaa agttctctcc aagaaagtta ttgtcaagaa aaatgagatc
     5281 gcccacacaa ttggcgaaag aaatatccta gtcacgacag cgtccaaatc gtccccattc
     5341 attgtcggat tgaagttttc ctttcaaaca ccaacagatc tgtatttggt cactgattat
     5401 atgagtggtg gagaattatt ctggcattta caaaaggagg gccgtttttc ggaagacaga
     5461 gcgaaattct atatcgctga gttagtccta gcgttagaac atttacacga taacgatatc
     5521 gtttacaggg acctaaagcc tgaaaacatt ctactcgatg ccaacggtaa catcgctctt
     5581 tgcgattttg gtctttctaa agctgacttg aaggatagaa caaacacatt ttgcggcacc
     5641 acggaatacc tggcaccaga attgttactg gacgaaaccg gctacaccaa aatggtcgat
     5701 ttctggtctc taggtgtttt gatatttgaa atgtgttgtg gttggtcccc tttctttgcg
     5761 gaaaataatc aaaaaatgta ccaaaaaatt gcctttggta aagtcaaatt ccccagagac
     5821 gtactgtcac aagaggggag gtcttttgta aagggtttac taaacagaaa ccccaaacat
     5881 agactcggtg ccattgatga tggaagagaa ctacgagctc atccattttt cgcagatatc
     5941 gactgggagg ccttgaagca gaaaaaaatt ccaccacctt tcaaacctca cctagtctcg
     6001 gagacggata cctcgaattt tgacccagag ttcacaacag cttcaacttc atacatgaac
     6061 aagcaccagc cgatgatgac tgctaccccg ctatctccag ccatgcaagc aaagtttgct
     6121 ggtttcacct ttgttgatga gtccgccatc gatgaacacg ttaataacaa cagaaaattc
     6181 ctacaaaact cgtactttat ggaacctggt tcctttatcc cgggaaatcc aaacttacct
     6241 ccagacgaag atgtcatcga tgatgacggg gacgaggaca tcaatgatgg attcaaccaa
     6301 gagaaaaata tgaacaacag ccattcgcag atggacttcg acggcgacca acacatggat
     6361 gacgaatttg tcagtggaag attcgaaata cgggatccac cggtcgccac catggtgagc
     6421 aagggcgagg agctgttcac cggggtggtg cccatcctgg tcgagctgga cggcgacgta
     6481 aacggccaca agttcagcgt gtccggcgag ggcgagggcg atgccaccta cggcaagctg
     6541 accctgaagt tcatctgcac caccggcaag ctgcccgtgc cctggcccac cctcgtgacc
     6601 accttcggct acggcctgca gtgcttcgcc cgctaccccg accacatgaa gcagcacgac
     6661 ttcttcaagt ccgccatgcc cgaaggctac gtccaggagc gcaccatctt cttcaaggac
     6721 gacggcaact acaagacccg cgccgaggtg aagttcgagg gcgacaccct ggtgaaccgc
     6781 atcgagctga agggcatcga cttcaaggag gacggcaaca tcctggggca caagctggag
     6841 tacaactaca acagccacaa cgtctatatc atggccgaca agcagaagaa cggcatcaag
     6901 gtgaacttca agatccgcca caacatcgag gacggcagcg tgcagctcgc cgaccactac
     6961 cagcagaaca cccccatcgg cgacggcccc gtgctgctgc ccgacaacca ctacctgagc
     7021 taccagtccg ccctgagcaa agaccccaac gagaagcgcg atcacatggt cctgctggag
     7081 ttcgtgaccg ccgccgggat cactctcggc atggacgagc tgtacaagta aagcggcctc
     7141 gagtcatgta attagttatg tcacgcttac attcacgccc tccccccaca tccgctctaa
     7201 ccgaaaagga aggagttaga caacctgaag tctaggtccc tatttatttt tttatagtta
     7261 tgttagtatt aagaacgtta tttatatttc aaatttttct tttttttctg tacagacgcg
     7321 tgtacgcatg taacattata ctgaaaacct tgcttgagaa ggttttggga cgctcgaagg
     7381 ctttaatttg cggccggtac ccaattcgcc ctatagtgag tcgtattacg cgcgctcact
     7441 ggccgtcgtt ttacaacgtc gtgactggga aaaccctggc gttacccaac ttaatcgcct
     7501 tgcagcacat ccccctttcg ccagctggcg taatagcgaa gaggcccgca ccgatcgccc
     7561 ttcccaacag ttgcgcagcc tgaatggcga atggnnnnnn nnnnnnnnnn nnnnnnnnnn
     7621 nnnnnnnnnn nnnnnnnnnn nnnnnnnnnn nnnnnnnnnn nnnnnnnnnn nnnnnnnnnn
     7681 nnnnnnnnnn nnnnnnnnnn nnnnnnnnnn nnnnnnnncn nnnnnnnnnn nnnnnnnnnn
     7741 nnnnnnnnnn nnnnnnnnnn nnnnnnnnnn nnnnnnnnnn nnnnnnnnnn nnnnnnnnnn
     7801 nnnnnnnnnn annnnnnnnn nnnnnnnnnn nnnnnnnnnn nnnnnnnnnn nnnnnnnnnn
     7861 cctttgacgt tggagtccac gttctttnnn nnnnnnnnnn nnnnnnnnnn nnnnnnnnnn
     7921 nnnnacccta tctcggtcta ttcttttgat ttataaggga ttttgccgat ttcggcctat
     7981 tggttaaaaa atgagctgat ttaacaaaaa tttaacgcga attttaacaa aatattaacg
     8041 cttacaattt cctgatgcgg tattttctcc ttacgcatct gtgcggtatt tcacaccgca
     8101 tagggtaata actgatataa ttaaattgaa gctctaattt gtgagtttag tatacatgca
     8161 tttacttata atacagtttt ttagttttgc tggccgcatc ttctcaaata tgcttcccag
     8221 cctgcttttc tgtaacgttc accctctacc ttagcatccc ttccctttgc aaatagtcct
     8281 cttccaacaa taataatgtc agatcctgta gagaccacat catccacggt tctatactgt
     8341 tgacccaatg cgtctccctt gtcatctaaa cccacaccgg gtgtcataat caaccaatcg
     8401 taaccttcat ctcttccacc catgtctctt tgagcaataa agccgataac aaaatctttg
     8461 tcgctcttcg caatgtcaac agtaccctta gtatattctc cagtagatag ggagcccttg
     8521 catgacaatt ctgctaacat caaaaggcct ctaggttcct ttgttacttc ttctgccgcc
     8581 tgcttcaaac cgctaacaat acctgggccc accacaccgt gtgcattcgt aatgtctgcc
     8641 cattctgcta ttctgtatac acccgcagag tactgcaatt tgactgtatt accaatgtca
     8701 gcaaattttc tgtcttcgaa gagtaaaaaa ttgtacttgg cggataatgc ctttagcggc
     8761 ttaactgtgc cctccatgga aaaatcagtc aagatatcca catgtgtttt tagtaaacaa
     8821 attttgggac ctaatgcttc aactaactcc agtaattcct tggtggtacg aacatccaat
     8881 gaagcacaca agtttgtttg cttttcgtgc atgatattaa atagcttggc agcaacagga
     8941 ctaggatgag tagcagcacg ttccttatat gtagctttcg acatgattta tcttcgtttc
     9001 ctgcaggttt ttgttctgtg cagttgggtt aagaatactg ggcaatttca tgtttcttca
     9061 acactacata tgcgtatata taccaatcta agtctgtgct ccttccttcg ttcttccttc
     9121 tgttcggaga ttaccgaatc aaaaaaattt caaggaaacc gaaatcaaaa aaaagaataa
     9181 aaaaaaaatg atgaattgaa aaggtggtat ggtgcactct cagtacaatc tgctctgatg
     9241 ccgcatagtt aagccagccc cgacacccgc caacacccgc tgacgcgccc tgacgggctt
     9301 gtctgctccc ggcatccgct tacagacaag ctgtgaccgt ctccgggagc tgcatgtgtc
     9361 agaggttttc accgtcatca ccgaaacgcg cga
//
