# Supplementary material for: Overproduction of Sch9 leads to its aggregation and cell elongation in Saccharomyces cerevisiae
Source: PLoS One. 2018 Mar 1;13(3):e0193726. doi: 10.1371/journal.pone.0193726 (PMC5832320; doi:10.1371/journal.pone.0193726)
Supplement: S1 Maps — (ZIP) [file pone.0193726.s007.zip › p426GPD-YFP.gb]

LOCUS       p426GPD-YFP          7288 bp ds-DNA     circular SYN 22-MAY-2014
SOURCE      synthetic DNA construct
  ORGANISM  synthetic DNA construct
REFERENCE   1  (bases 1 to 7296)
  AUTHORS   Polina Drozdova et al., Stanislav Bondarev
  TITLE     Overproduction of Sch9 causes its aggregation and also leads to cell
            elongation in Saccharomyces cerevisiae
  AUTHORS   .
  TITLE     Direct Submission
  JOURNAL   Exported Wednesday, Jan 17, 2018 from SnapGene Viewer 3.1.1 to
            Vector NTI(R) format http://www.snapgene.com
COMMENT     VNTDATE|696816000|
            VNTDBDATE|698630400|
            VNTNAME|p426GPD-YFP|
FEATURES             Location/Qualifiers
     promoter        complement(3774..3804)
                     /label="lac promoter"
                     /note="promoter for the E. coli lac operon"
                     /strand=-1
                     /type="promoter"
     protein_bind    3819..3840
                     /bound_moiety="E. coli catabolite activator protein"
                     /label="CAP binding site"
                     /note="CAP binding activates transcription in the presence
                     of cAMP."
                     /strand=1
                     /type="protein_bind"
     promoter        complement(3687..3705)
                     /label="T3 promoter"
                     /note="promoter for bacteriophage T3 RNA polymerase"
                     /strand=-1
                     /type="promoter"
     CDS             complement(4887..5747)
                     /codon_start=1
                     /gene="bla"
                     /label="AmpR"
                     /note="confers resistance to ampicillin, carbenicillin, and
                     related antibiotics"
                     /product="beta-lactamase"
                     /strand=-1
                     /type="CDS"
     primer_bind     1940..1956
                     /label="M13 fwd"
                     /note="common sequencing primer, one of multiple similar
                     variants"
                     /strand=1
                     /type="primer_bind"
     protein_bind    3750..3766
                     /bound_moiety="lac repressor encoded by lacI"
                     /label="lac operator"
                     /note="The lac repressor binds to the lac operator to
                     inhibit transcription in E. coli. This inhibition can be
                     relieved by adding lactose or
                     isopropyl-beta-D-thiogalactopyranoside (IPTG)."
                     /strand=1
                     /type="protein_bind"
     CDS             complement(2263..2982)
                     /codon_start=1
                     /label="EYFP"
                     /note="mammalian codon-optimized"
                     /product="enhanced YFP"
                     /strand=-1
                     /type="CDS"
     promoter        complement(3693..3712)
                     /label="T3_P"
                     /strand=-1
                     /type="promoter"
                     /vntifkey="30"
     CDS             410..1213
                     /codon_start=1
                     /gene="S. cerevisiae URA3"
                     /label="URA3"
                     /note="yeast auxotrophic marker, counterselectable with
                     5-fluoroorotic acid (5-FOA)"
                     /product="orotidine-5'-phosphate decarboxylase, required
                     for uracil biosynthesis"
                     /strand=1
                     /type="CDS"
     promoter        1973..1992
                     /label="T7_P"
                     /strand=1
                     /type="promoter"
                     /vntifkey="30"
     promoter        complement(3019..3662)
                     /gene="S. cerevisiae TDH3"
                     /label="GAP promoter"
                     /note="promoter for glyceraldehyde-3-phosphate
                     dehydrogenase"
                     /strand=-1
                     /type="promoter"
     protein_bind    complement(6842..6889)
                     /bound_moiety="FLP recombinase from the Saccharomyces
                     cerevisiae 2u plasmid"
                     /label="FRT"
                     /note="FLP-mediated recombination occurs in the 8-bp core
                     sequence TCTAGAAA (Turan and Bode, 2011)."
                     /strand=-1
                     /type="protein_bind"
     promoter        complement(5748..5852)
                     /gene="bla"
                     /label="AmpR promoter"
                     /strand=-1
                     /type="promoter"
     rep_origin      5879..7221
                     /label="2u ori"
                     /note="yeast 2u plasmid origin of replication"
                     /strand=1
                     /type="rep_origin"
     terminator      2003..2250
                     /gene="S. cerevisiae CYC1"
                     /label="CYC1 terminator"
                     /note="transcription terminator for CYC1"
                     /strand=1
                     /type="terminator"
     promoter        1966..1984
                     /label="T7 promoter"
                     /note="promoter for bacteriophage T7 RNA polymerase"
                     /strand=1
                     /type="promoter"
     promoter        194..409
                     /gene="S. cerevisiae URA3"
                     /label="URA3 promoter"
                     /strand=1
                     /type="promoter"
     primer_bind     complement(3726..3742)
                     /label="M13 rev"
                     /note="common sequencing primer, one of multiple similar
                     variants"
                     /strand=-1
                     /type="primer_bind"
ORIGIN
        1 tcgcgcgttt cggtgatgac ggtgaaaacc tctgacacat gcagctcccg gagacggtca
       61 cagcttgtct gtaagcggat gccgggagca gacaagcccg tcagggcgcg tcagcgggtg
      121 ttggcgggtg tcggggctgg cttaactatg cggcatcaga gcagattgta ctgagagtgc
      181 accataccac cttttcaatt catcattttt tttttattct tttttttgat ttcggtttct
      241 ttgaaatttt tttgattcgg taatctccga acagaaggaa gaacgaagga aggagcacag
      301 acttagattg gtatatatac gcatatgtag tgttgaagaa acatgaaatt gcccagtatt
      361 cttaacccaa ctgcacagaa caaaaacctg caggaaacga agataaatca tgtcgaaagc
      421 tacatataag gaacgtgctg ctactcatcc tagtcctgtt gctgccaagc tatttaatat
      481 catgcacgaa aagcaaacaa acttgtgtgc ttcattggat gttcgtacca ccaaggaatt
      541 actggagtta gttgaagcat taggtcccaa aatttgttta ctaaaaacac atgtggatat
      601 cttgactgat ttttccatgg agggcacagt taagccgcta aaggcattat ccgccaagta
      661 caatttttta ctcttcgaag acagaaaatt tgctgacatt ggtaatacag tcaaattgca
      721 gtactctgcg ggtgtataca gaatagcaga atgggcagac attacgaatg cacacggtgt
      781 ggtgggccca ggtattgtta gcggtttgaa gcaggcggca gaagaagtaa caaaggaacc
      841 tagaggcctt ttgatgttag cagaattgtc atgcaagggc tccctatcta ctggagaata
      901 tactaagggt actgttgaca ttgcgaagag cgacaaagat tttgttatcg gctttattgc
      961 tcaaagagac atgggtggaa gagatgaagg ttacgattgg ttgattatga cacccggtgt
     1021 gggtttagat gacaagggag acgcattggg tcaacagtat agaaccgtgg atgatgtggt
     1081 ctctacagga tctgacatta ttattgttgg aagaggacta tttgcaaagg gaagggatgc
     1141 taaggtagag ggtgaacgtt acagaaaagc aggctgggaa gcatatttga gaagatgcgg
     1201 ccagcaaaac taaaaaactg tattataagt aaatgcatgt atactaaact cacaaattag
     1261 agcttcaatt taattatatc agttattacc ctatgcggtg tgaaataccg cacagatgcg
     1321 taaggagaaa ataccgcatc aggaaattgt aagcgttaat attttgttaa aattcgcgtt
     1381 aaatttttgt taaatcagct cattttttaa ccaataggcc gaaatcggca aaatccctta
     1441 taaatcaaaa gaatagaccg agatagggtn nnnnnnnnnn nnnnnnnnnn nnnnnnnnnn
     1501 nnnnnnaaag aacgtggact ccaacgtcaa aggnnnnnnn nnnnnnnnnn nnnnnnnnnn
     1561 nnnnnnnnnn nnnnnnnnnn nntnnnnnnn nnnnnnnnnn nnnnnnnnnn nnnnnnnnnn
     1621 nnnnnnnnnn nnnnnnnnnn nnnnnnnnnn nnnnnnnnnn nnnnnnnnnn nnnngnnnnn
     1681 nnnnnnnnnn nnnnnnnnnn nnnnnnnnnn nnnnnnnnnn nnnnnnnnnn nnnnnnnnnn
     1741 nnnnnnnnnn nnnnnnnnnn nnnnnnnnnn nnnnnnnnnn nnnnnnnnnn nnnnnnnnnc
     1801 cattcgccat tcaggctgcg caactgttgg gaagggcgat cggtgcgggc ctcttcgcta
     1861 ttacgccagc tggcgaaagg gggatgtgct gcaaggcgat taagttgggt aacgccaggg
     1921 ttttcccagt cacgacgttg taaaacgacg gccagtgagc gcgcgtaata cgactcacta
     1981 tagggcgaat tgggtaccgg ccgcaaatta aagccttcga gcgtcccaaa accttctcaa
     2041 gcaaggtttt cagtataatg ttacatgcgt acacgcgtct gtacagaaaa aaaagaaaaa
     2101 tttgaaatat aaataacgtt cttaatacta acataactat aaaaaaataa atagggacct
     2161 agacttcagg ttgtctaact ccttcctttt cggttagagc ggatgtgggg ggagggcgtg
     2221 aatgtaagcg tgacataact aattacatga ctcgaggccg ctttacttgt acagctcgtc
     2281 catgccgaga gtgatcccgg cggcggtcac gaactccagc aggaccatgt gatcgcgctt
     2341 ctcgttgggg tctttgctca gggcggactg gtagctcagg tagtggttgt cgggcagcag
     2401 cacggggccg tcgccgatgg gggtgttctg ctggtagtgg tcggcgagct gcacgctgcc
     2461 gtcctcgatg ttgtggcgga tcttgaagtt caccttgatg ccgttcttct gcttgtcggc
     2521 catgatatag acgttgtggc tgttgtagtt gtactccagc ttgtgcccca ggatgttgcc
     2581 gtcctccttg aagtcgatgc ccttcagctc gatgcggttc accagggtgt cgccctcgaa
     2641 cttcacctcg gcgcgggtct tgtagttgcc gtcgtccttg aagaagatgg tgcgctcctg
     2701 gacgtagcct tcgggcatgg cggacttgaa gaagtcgtgc tgcttcatgt ggtcggggta
     2761 gcgggcgaag cactgcaggc cgtagccgaa ggtggtcacg agggtgggcc agggcacggg
     2821 cagcttgccg gtggtgcaga tgaacttcag ggtcagcttg ccgtaggtgg catcgccctc
     2881 gccctcgccg gacacgctga acttgtggcc gtttacgtcg ccgtccagct cgaccaggat
     2941 gggcaccacc ccggtgaaca gctcctcgcc cttgctcacc atggtggcga ccggtggatc
     3001 ccctagttct agaatccgtc gaaactaagt tctggtgttt taaaactaaa aaaaagacta
     3061 actataaaag tagaatttaa gaagtttaag aaatagattt acagaattac aatcaatacc
     3121 taccgtcttt atatacttat tagtcaagta ggggaataat ttcagggaac tggtttcaac
     3181 cttttttttc agctttttcc aaatcagaga gagcagaagg taatagaagg tgtaagaaaa
     3241 tgagatagat acatgcgtgg gtcaattgcc ttgtgtcatc atttactcca ggcaggttgc
     3301 atcactccat tgaggttgtg cccgtttttt gcctgtttgt gcccctgttc tctgtagttg
     3361 cgctaagaga atggacctat gaactgatgg ttggtgaaga aaacaatatt ttggtgctgg
     3421 gattcttttt ttttctggat gccagcttaa aaagcgggct ccattatatt tagtggatgc
     3481 caggaataaa ctgttcaccc agacacctac gatgttatat attctgtgta acccgccccc
     3541 tattttgggc atgtacgggt tacagcagaa ttaaaaggct aattttttga ctaaataaag
     3601 ttaggaaaat cactactatt aattatttac gtattctttg aaatggcgag tattgataat
     3661 gataaactga gctccagctt ttgttccctt tagtgagggt taattgcgcg cttggcgtaa
     3721 tcatggtcat agctgtttcc tgtgtgaaat tgttatccgc tcacaattcc acacaacata
     3781 cgagccggaa gcataaagtg taaagcctgg ggtgcctaat gagtgagcta actcacatta
     3841 attgcgttgc gctcactgcc cgctttccag tcgggaaacc tgtcgtgcca gctgcattaa
     3901 tgaatcggcc aacgcgcggg gagaggcggt ttgcgtattg ggcgctcttc cgcttcctcg
     3961 ctcactgact cgctgcgctc ggtcgttcgg ctgcggcgag cggtatcagc tcactcaaag
     4021 gcggtaatac ggttatccac agaatcaggg gataacgcag gaaagaacat gtgagcaaaa
     4081 ggccagcaaa aggccaggaa ccgtaaaaag gccgcgttgc tggcgttttt ccataggctc
     4141 cgcccccctg acgagcatca caaaaatcga cgctcaagtc agaggtggcg aaacccgaca
     4201 ggactataaa gataccaggc gtttccccct ggaagctccc tcgtgcgctc tcctgttccg
     4261 accctgccgc ttaccggata cctgtccgcc tttctccctt cgggaagcgt ggcgctttct
     4321 catagctcac gctgtaggta tctcagttcg gtgtaggtcg ttcgctccaa gctgggctgt
     4381 gtgcacgaac cccccgttca gcccgaccgc tgcgccttat ccggtaacta tcgtcttgag
     4441 tccaacccgg taagacacga cttatcgcca ctggcagcag ccactggtaa caggattagc
     4501 agagcgaggt atgtaggcgg tgctacagag ttcttgaagt ggtggcctaa ctacggctac
     4561 actagaagaa cagtatttgg tatctgcgct ctgctgaagc cagttacctt cggaaaaaga
     4621 gttggtagct cttgatccgg caaacaaacc accgctggta gcggtggttt ttttgtttgc
     4681 aagcagcaga ttacgcgcag aaaaaaagga tctcaagaag atcctttgat cttttctacg
     4741 gggtctgacg ctcagtggaa cgaaaactca cgttaaggga ttttggtcat gagattatca
     4801 aaaaggatct tcacctagat ccttttaaat taaaaatgaa gttttaaatc aatctaaagt
     4861 atatatgagt aaacttggtc tgacagttac caatgcttaa tcagtgaggc acctatctca
     4921 gcgatctgtc tatttcgttc atccatagtt gcctgactcc ccgtcgtgta gataactacg
     4981 atacgggagg gcttaccatc tggccccagt gctgcaatga taccgcgaga cccacgctca
     5041 ccggctccag atttatcagc aataaaccag ccagccggaa gggccgagcg cagaagtggt
     5101 cctgcaactt tatccgcctc catccagtct attaattgtt gccgggaagc tagagtaagt
     5161 agttcgccag ttaatagttt gcgcaacgtt gttgccattg ctacaggcat cgtggtgtca
     5221 cgctcgtcgt ttggtatggc ttcattcagc tccggttccc aacgatcaag gcgagttaca
     5281 tgatccccca tgttgtgcaa aaaagcggtt agctccttcg gtcctccgat cgttgtcaga
     5341 agtaagttgg ccgcagtgtt atcactcatg gttatggcag cactgcataa ttctcttact
     5401 gtcatgccat ccgtaagatg cttttctgtg actggtgagt actcaaccaa gtcattctga
     5461 gaatagtgta tgcggcgacc gagttgctct tgcccggcgt caatacggga taataccgcg
     5521 ccacatagca gaactttaaa agtgctcatc attggaaaac gttcttcggg gcgaaaactc
     5581 tcaaggatct taccgctgtt gagatccagt tcgatgtaac ccactcgtgc acccaactga
     5641 tcttcagcat cttttacttt caccagcgtt tctgggtgag caaaaacagg aaggcaaaat
     5701 gccgcaaaaa agggaataag ggcgacacgg aaatgttgaa tactcatact cttccttttt
     5761 caatattatt gaagcattta tcagggttat tgtctcatga gcggatacat atttgaatgt
     5821 atttagaaaa ataaacaaat aggggttccg cgcacatttc cccgaaaagt gccacctgaa
     5881 cgaagcatct gtgcttcatt ttgtagaaca aaaatgcaac gcgagagcgc taatttttca
     5941 aacaaagaat ctgagctgca tttttacaga acagaaatgc aacgcgaaag cgctatttta
     6001 ccaacgaaga atctgtgctt catttttgta aaacaaaaat gcaacgcgag agcgctaatt
     6061 tttcaaacaa agaatctgag ctgcattttt acagaacaga aatgcaacgc gagagcgcta
     6121 ttttaccaac aaagaatcta tacttctttt ttgttctaca aaaatgcatc ccgagagcgc
     6181 tatttttcta acaaagcatc ttagattact ttttttctcc tttgtgcgct ctataatgca
     6241 gtctcttgat aactttttgc actgtaggtc cgttaaggtt agaagaaggc tactttggtg
     6301 tctattttct cttccataaa aaaagcctga ctccacttcc cgcgtttact gattactagc
     6361 gaagctgcgg gtgcattttt tcaagataaa ggcatccccg attatattct ataccgatgt
     6421 ggattgcgca tactttgtga acagaaagtg atagcgttga tgattcttca ttggtcagaa
     6481 aattatgaac ggtttcttct attttgtctc tatatactac gtataggaaa tgtttacatt
     6541 ttcgtattgt tttcgattca ctctatgaat agttcttact acaatttttt tgtctaaaga
     6601 gtaatactag agataaacat aaaaaatgta gaggtcgagt ttagatgcaa gttcaaggag
     6661 cgaaaggtgg atgggtaggt tatataggga tatagcacag agatatatag caaagagata
     6721 cttttgagca atgtttgtgg aagcggtatt cgcaatattt tagtagctcg ttacagtccg
     6781 gtgcgttttt ggttttttga aagtgcgtct tcagagcgct tttggttttc aaaagcgctc
     6841 tgaagttcct atactttcta gagaatagga acttcggaat aggaacttca aagcgtttcc
     6901 gaaaacgagc gcttccgaaa atgcaacgcg agctgcgcac atacagctca ctgttcacgt
     6961 cgcacctata tctgcgtgtt gcctgtatat atatatacat gagaagaacg gcatagtgcg
     7021 tgtttatgct taaatgcgta cttatatgcg tctatttatg taggatgaaa ggtagtctag
     7081 tacctcctgt gatattatcc cattccatgc ggggtatcgt atgcttcctt cagcactacc
     7141 ctttagctgt tctatatgct gccactcctc aattggatta gtctcatcct tcaatgctat
     7201 catttccttt gatattggat catctaagaa accattatta tcatgacatt aacctataaa
     7261 aataggcgta tcacgaggcc ctttcgtc
//
