# Supplementary material for: Overproduction of Sch9 leads to its aggregation and cell elongation in Saccharomyces cerevisiae
Source: PLoS One. 2018 Mar 1;13(3):e0193726. doi: 10.1371/journal.pone.0193726 (PMC5832320; doi:10.1371/journal.pone.0193726)
Supplement: S1 Maps — (ZIP) [file pone.0193726.s007.zip › pJU675.gb]

LOCUS       pJU675                  8021 bp ds-DNA     circular SYN 24-JAN-2018
ACCESSION   pJU675
SOURCE      synthetic DNA construct
  ORGANISM  Saccharomyces cerevisiae
REFERENCE   1  (bases 1 to 8021)
  AUTHORS   Polina Drozdova et al., Stanislav Bondarev
  TITLE     Overproduction of Sch9 causes its aggregation and also leads to cell
            elongation in Saccharomyces cerevisiae
  JOURNAL   Exported Wednesday, Jan 24, 2018 from SnapGene Viewer 3.1.1 to 
            Vector NTI(R) format
            http://www.snapgene.com
COMMENT     VNTDATE|831427200|
COMMENT     VNTDBDATE|831513600|
COMMENT     VNTNAME|pJU675|
FEATURES             Location/Qualifiers
     promoter        complement(16..34)
                     /label=T3 promoter
                     /note="promoter for bacteriophage T3 RNA polymerase"
     primer_bind     complement(55..71)
                     /label=M13 rev
                     /note="common sequencing primer, one of multiple similar 
                     variants"
     protein_bind    79..95
                     /label=lac operator
                     /bound_moiety="lac repressor encoded by lacI"
                     /note="The lac repressor binds to the lac operator to 
                     inhibit transcription in E. coli. This inhibition can be 
                     relieved by adding lactose or 
                     isopropyl-beta-D-thiogalactopyranoside (IPTG)."
     promoter        complement(103..133)
                     /label=lac promoter
                     /note="promoter for the E. coli lac operon"
     protein_bind    148..169
                     /label=CAP binding site
                     /bound_moiety="E. coli catabolite activator protein"
                     /note="CAP binding activates transcription in the presence 
                     of cAMP."
     rep_origin      complement(457..1045)
                     /direction=LEFT
                     /label=ori
                     /note="high-copy-number ColE1/pMB1/pBR322/pUC origin of 
                     replication"
     CDS             complement(1216..2076)
                     /codon_start=1
                     /gene="bla"
                     /product="beta-lactamase"
                     /label=AmpR
                     /note="confers resistance to ampicillin, carbenicillin, and
                     related antibiotics"
     promoter        complement(2077..2181)
                     /gene="bla"
                     /label=AmpR promoter
     misc_feature    2218..2721
                     /label=CEN/ARS
                     /note="S. cerevisiae CEN6 centromere fused to an 
                     autonomously replicating sequence"
     promoter        2983..3198
                     /gene="S. cerevisiae URA3"
                     /label=URA3 promoter
     CDS             3199..4002
                     /codon_start=1
                     /gene="S. cerevisiae URA3"
                     /product="orotidine-5'-phosphate decarboxylase, required 
                     for uracil biosynthesis"
                     /label=URA3
                     /note="yeast auxotrophic marker, counterselectable with 
                     5-fluoroorotic acid (5-FOA)"
     rep_origin      complement(4133..4588)
                     /direction=LEFT
                     /label=f1 ori
                     /note="f1 bacteriophage origin of replication; arrow 
                     indicates direction of (+) strand synthesis"
     primer_bind     4729..4745
                     /label=M13 fwd
                     /note="common sequencing primer, one of multiple similar 
                     variants"
     promoter        4755..4773
                     /label=T7 promoter
                     /note="promoter for bacteriophage T7 RNA polymerase"
     CDS             complement(5018..7492)
                     /codon_start=1
                     /label=SCH9
ORIGIN
        1 ctccagcttt tgttcccttt agtgagggtt aattgcgcgc ttggcgtaat catggtcata
       61 gctgtttcct gtgtgaaatt gttatccgct cacaattcca cacaacatac gagccggaag
      121 cataaagtgt aaagcctggg gtgcctaatg agtgagctaa ctcacattaa ttgcgttgcg
      181 ctcactgccc gctttccagt cgggaaacct gtcgtgccag ctgcattaat gaatcggcca
      241 acgcgcgggg agaggcggtt tgcgtattgg gcgctcttcc gcttcctcgc tcactgactc
      301 gctgcgctcg gtcgttcggc tgcggcgagc ggtatcagct cactcaaagg cggtaatacg
      361 gttatccaca gaatcagggg ataacgcagg aaagaacatg tgagcaaaag gccagcaaaa
      421 ggccaggaac cgtaaaaagg ccgcgttgct ggcgtttttc cataggctcc gcccccctga
      481 cgagcatcac aaaaatcgac gctcaagtca gaggtggcga aacccgacag gactataaag
      541 ataccaggcg tttccccctg gaagctccct cgtgcgctct cctgttccga ccctgccgct
      601 taccggatac ctgtccgcct ttctcccttc gggaagcgtg gcgctttctc atagctcacg
      661 ctgtaggtat ctcagttcgg tgtaggtcgt tcgctccaag ctgggctgtg tgcacgaacc
      721 ccccgttcag cccgaccgct gcgccttatc cggtaactat cgtcttgagt ccaacccggt
      781 aagacacgac ttatcgccac tggcagcagc cactggtaac aggattagca gagcgaggta
      841 tgtaggcggt gctacagagt tcttgaagtg gtggcctaac tacggctaca ctagaagaac
      901 agtatttggt atctgcgctc tgctgaagcc agttaccttc ggaaaaagag ttggtagctc
      961 ttgatccggc aaacaaacca ccgctggtag cggtggtttt tttgtttgca agcagcagat
     1021 tacgcgcaga aaaaaaggat ctcaagaaga tcctttgatc ttttctacgg ggtctgacgc
     1081 tcagtggaac gaaaactcac gttaagggat tttggtcatg agattatcaa aaaggatctt
     1141 cacctagatc cttttaaatt aaaaatgaag ttttaaatca atctaaagta tatatgagta
     1201 aacttggtct gacagttacc aatgcttaat cagtgaggca cctatctcag cgatctgtct
     1261 atttcgttca tccatagttg cctgactccc cgtcgtgtag ataactacga tacgggaggg
     1321 cttaccatct ggccccagtg ctgcaatgat accgcgagac ccacgctcac cggctccaga
     1381 tttatcagca ataaaccagc cagccggaag ggccgagcgc agaagtggtc ctgcaacttt
     1441 atccgcctcc atccagtcta ttaattgttg ccgggaagct agagtaagta gttcgccagt
     1501 taatagtttg cgcaacgttg ttgccattgc tacaggcatc gtggtgtcac gctcgtcgtt
     1561 tggtatggct tcattcagct ccggttccca acgatcaagg cgagttacat gatcccccat
     1621 gttgtgcaaa aaagcggtta gctccttcgg tcctccgatc gttgtcagaa gtaagttggc
     1681 cgcagtgtta tcactcatgg ttatggcagc actgcataat tctcttactg tcatgccatc
     1741 cgtaagatgc ttttctgtga ctggtgagta ctcaaccaag tcattctgag aatagtgtat
     1801 gcggcgaccg agttgctctt gcccggcgtc aatacgggat aataccgcgc cacatagcag
     1861 aactttaaaa gtgctcatca ttggaaaacg ttcttcgggg cgaaaactct caaggatctt
     1921 accgctgttg agatccagtt cgatgtaacc cactcgtgca cccaactgat cttcagcatc
     1981 ttttactttc accagcgttt ctgggtgagc aaaaacagga aggcaaaatg ccgcaaaaaa
     2041 gggaataagg gcgacacgga aatgttgaat actcatactc ttcctttttc aatattattg
     2101 aagcatttat cagggttatt gtctcatgag cggatacata tttgaatgta tttagaaaaa
     2161 taaacaaata ggggttccgc gcacatttcc ccgaaaagtg ccacctgggt ccttttcatc
     2221 acgtgctata aaaataatta taatttaaat tttttaatat aaatatataa attaaaaata
     2281 gaaagtaaaa aaagaaatta aagaaaaaat agtttttgtt ttccgaagat gtaaaagact
     2341 ctagggggat cgccaacaaa tactaccttt tatcttgctc ttcctgctct caggtattaa
     2401 tgccgaattg tttcatcttg tctgtgtaga agaccacaca cgaaaatcct gtgattttac
     2461 attttactta tcgttaatcg aatgtatatc tatttaatct gcttttcttg tctaataaat
     2521 atatatgtaa agtacgcttt ttgttgaaat tttttaaacc tttgtttatt tttttttctt
     2581 cattccgtaa ctcttctacc ttctttattt actttctaaa atccaaatac aaaacataaa
     2641 aataaataaa cacagagtaa attcccaaat tattccatca ttaaaagata cgaggcgcgt
     2701 gtaagttaca ggcaagcgat ccgtctaaga aaccattatt atcatgacat taacctataa
     2761 aaataggcgt atcacgaggc cctttcgtct cgcgcgtttc ggtgatgacg gtgaaaacct
     2821 ctgacacatg cagctcccgg agacggtcac agcttgtctg taagcggatg ccgggagcag
     2881 acaagcccgt cagggcgcgt cagcgggtgt tggcgggtgt cggggctggc ttaactatgc
     2941 ggcatcagag cagattgtac tgagagtgca ccataccacc ttttcaattc atcatttttt
     3001 ttttattctt ttttttgatt tcggtttcct tgaaattttt ttgattcggt aatctccgaa
     3061 cagaaggaag aacgaaggaa ggagcacaga cttagattgg tatatatacg catatgtagt
     3121 gttgaagaaa catgaaattg cccagtattc ttaacccaac tgcacagaac aaaaacctgc
     3181 aggaaacgaa gataaatcat gtcgaaagct acatataagg aacgtgctgc tactcatcct
     3241 agtcctgttg ctgccaagct atttaatatc atgcacgaaa agcaaacaaa cttgtgtgct
     3301 tcattggatg ttcgtaccac caaggaatta ctggagttag ttgaagcatt aggtcccaaa
     3361 atttgtttac taaaaacaca tgtggatatc ttgactgatt tttccatgga gggcacagtt
     3421 aagccgctaa aggcattatc cgccaagtac aattttttac tcttcgaaga cagaaaattt
     3481 gctgacattg gtaatacagt caaattgcag tactctgcgg gtgtatacag aatagcagaa
     3541 tgggcagaca ttacgaatgc acacggtgtg gtgggcccag gtattgttag cggtttgaag
     3601 caggcggcag aagaagtaac aaaggaacct agaggccttt tgatgttagc agaattgtca
     3661 tgcaagggct ccctatctac tggagaatat actaagggta ctgttgacat tgcgaagagc
     3721 gacaaagatt ttgttatcgg ctttattgct caaagagaca tgggtggaag agatgaaggt
     3781 tacgattggt tgattatgac acccggtgtg ggtttagatg acaagggaga cgcattgggt
     3841 caacagtata gaaccgtgga tgatgtggtc tctacaggat ctgacattat tattgttgga
     3901 agaggactat ttgcaaaggg aagggatgct aaggtagagg gtgaacgtta cagaaaagca
     3961 ggctgggaag catatttgag aagatgcggc cagcaaaact aaaaaactgt attataagta
     4021 aatgcatgta tactaaactc acaaattaga gcttcaattt aattatatca gttattaccc
     4081 tatgcggtgt gaaataccgc acagatgcgt aaggagaaaa taccgcatca ggaaattgta
     4141 agcgttaata ttttgttaaa attcgcgtta aatttttgtt aaatcagctc attttttaac
     4201 caataggccg aaatcggcaa aatcccttat aaatcaaaag aatagaccga gatagggtnn
     4261 nnnnnnnnnn nnnnnnnnnn nnnnnnnnnn nnnnnaaaga acgtggactc caacgtcaaa
     4321 ggnnnnnnnn nnnnnnnnnn nnnnnnnnnn nnnnnnnnnn nnnnnnnnnn ntnnnnnnnn
     4381 nnnnnnnnnn nnnnnnnnnn nnnnnnnnnn nnnnnnnnnn nnnnnnnnnn nnnnnnnnnn
     4441 nnnnnnnnnn nnnnnnnnnn nnngnnnnnn nnnnnnnnnn nnnnnnnnnn nnnnnnnnnn
     4501 nnnnnnnnnn nnnnnnnnnn nnnnnnnnnn nnnnnnnnnn nnnnnnnnnn nnnnnnnnnn
     4561 nnnnnnnnnn nnnnnnnnnn nnnnnnnncc attcgccatt caggctgcgc aactgttggg
     4621 aagggcgatc ggtgcgggcc tcttcgctat tacgccagct ggcgaaaggg ggatgtgctg
     4681 caaggcgatt aagttgggta acgccagggt tttcccagtc acgacgttgt aaaacgacgg
     4741 ccagtgagcg cgcgtaatac gactcactat agggcgaatt gggtaccggg ccccccctcg
     4801 agatttgcag gaacaattat tcattttttg gagtttaaat aaaacgaaaa tacatacata
     4861 ctttacatat ataaatagaa gaaatgtttc gataaagtgg gaaaaacgat tagaagatac
     4921 aaattaataa tagaagtaga aataaaagat agaaaaatta gaaaaaaata aaaagaaaag
     4981 gaaaagaaga ggaagggcaa gaggagcgat tgagaaatca tatttcgaat cttccactga
     5041 caaattcgtc atccatgtgt tggtcgccgt cgaagtccat ctgcgaatgg ctgttgttca
     5101 tatttttctc ttggttgaat ccatcattga tgtcctcgtc cccgtcatca tcgatgacat
     5161 cttcgtctgg aggtaagttt ggatttcccg ggataaaggc accaggttcc ataaagtacg
     5221 cgttttgtag gaattttctg ttgttattaa cgtgttcatc gatggcggac tcatcaacaa
     5281 aggcgaaacc agcaaacttt gcttgcatgg ctggagctag cggggcagca gtcatcatcg
     5341 gctggtgctt gttcatgtat gaagttgaag ctgttgtgaa ctctgggtca aaattcgagg
     5401 tatccgtctc cgagactagg tgaggtttga aaggtggtgg aatttttttc tgcttcaagg
     5461 cctcccagtc gatatctgcg aaaaatggat gagctcgtag ttctcttcca tcatcaatgg
     5521 caccgagtct atgtttgggg tttctgttta gtaaaccctt tacaaaagac ctcccctctt
     5581 gtgacagtac gtctctgggg aatttgactt taccaaaggc aattttttgg tacatttttt
     5641 gattattttc cgcaaagaaa ggggaccaac cacaacacat ttcaaatatc aaaacaccta
     5701 gagaccagaa atcgaccatt ttggtgtagc cggtttcgtc cagtaacaat tctggtgcca
     5761 ggtattccgt ggtgccgcaa aatgtgtttg ttctatcctt caagtcagct ttagaaagac
     5821 caaaatcgca aagagcgatg ttaccgttgg catcgagtag aatgttttca ggctttaggt
     5881 ccctgtaaac gatatcgtta tcgtgtaaat gttctaacgc taggactaac tcagcgatat
     5941 agaatttcgc tctgtcttcc gaaaaacggc cctccttttg taaatgccag aataattctc
     6001 caccactcat ataatcagtg accaaataca gatctgttgg tgtttgaaag gaaaacttca
     6061 atccgacaat gaatggggac gatttggacg ctgtcgtgac taggatattt ctttcgccaa
     6121 ttgtgtgggc gatctcattt ttcttgacaa taactttctt ggagagaact ttcattgcat
     6181 aaattctttg agtgtctttc ttcttaactt ggtagacttg gccaaaagta cccttaccca
     6241 ataatcgaag aacttcaaaa tcttgtgggc cataatgtct tttctttgtc tgtttgtaag
     6301 tccatttgat taaaatatca ccggacacaa cttcatcaat aacgcgaggt ttcaaactgt
     6361 gccattggtg ttgggaagca tgtgctaaat tatgaatcat tggatacagt ctaacttggc
     6421 ctaagaacat atggtcgtgg gcagcatcat aaacagaaat atctaattcc gagtgagatc
     6481 ccaaaacatc aaacgttgtc ttgtgatgcc atattggatg tgaactatca ttctttggac
     6541 catttgaaga acccgacgaa gaattagaag aacgtttgct cggatcggtt actgaagagc
     6601 aagagtttag ctgatctaat tgggaagatg atctgtgtgt ataaaggggt tttttcttca
     6661 agtgctcttt tatcgatggt aactgagaac cgttccaacc actgttatta ttatgatgct
     6721 ggctagcagc gtcagggttg gtattttcgt tgttgttgtt aatatgctgg ttttgattat
     6781 gctgattatt gttgttgtta ttgttgttat tattaatggc gcctagtgac tcaggaccat
     6841 tagaaatgaa ctctgaactc tcaaaagtac aaacaacata aggctgtgaa tcctttgatc
     6901 tagtgactag gtcacgtgct tctattattg taacttctag tttaccccta ggaatatcgg
     6961 tatctggacc ataagcagct gctgctgctt ctcgttgatt tattgatagc gaagaagtgg
     7021 aagagagtaa gcatttggtg gtagaactgg aagaaaagtt gtcatcttca gaattttgca
     7081 aagaattgcc accggtatcg ccatgtacat ttccagcatt agtttcttcc tgtgacgtgg
     7141 taataatcgt aggggtgttg ctgttgttat tattaactga tgatattcca ttattcattg
     7201 acttcatttg aaaaagggca ttttctgatg ttattcctgt tgtgcccatt gcatataagt
     7261 cctgactaat agcggtggtc ggcgttgcag tttgtaaagt aaaattcgta aaaagggcac
     7321 cattatttga tgaagcgcag ggcccactgg acaccagttt acatgggtat ccgttgtcgt
     7381 tgccagcggt gctgctatta ttgtttccat tgttctgtcc atttggatgt tggtgttgag
     7441 agctaaatcc agtatcctga ttcgacgatt ttgatgtaaa aaaattcatc atattgtata
     7501 ttcgtatctt tatttcttgc ttatacgagt ataattctca gacttattct tcttataaac
     7561 agttgccaaa agagtaaatt tttgactgta ccttattaaa tagatgccct taggtgatta
     7621 tgtgagagtg ggtaaaattt tcgataaaaa gcgaagaggg gcaaattagg aaaaaggacc
     7681 acgaaaaggg tatataaagt agaagagagc tggaaaaaga ataagcaggc gggaactggc
     7741 gcaaagttgt ttgtaactat tttcagtgct gttgcaaaga accttgaagg aaagaaaaga
     7801 ataaaacaaa aaagagaata taagcgacca gcgaaatgga tgagctgagc acaacaatct
     7861 atgttatatt ggacccgtaa tgtgaataag taagccttta aggatcggaa tatgcagaaa
     7921 gaaccgttat cgtaaatgac cgatccaccc tttaagcaac aaacgaaacc gatgagaaac
     7981 agataacaaa caaataagct tttgattaag tttacacttc g
//
