# Supplementary material for: Overproduction of Sch9 leads to its aggregation and cell elongation in Saccharomyces cerevisiae
Source: PLoS One. 2018 Mar 1;13(3):e0193726. doi: 10.1371/journal.pone.0193726 (PMC5832320; doi:10.1371/journal.pone.0193726)
Supplement: S1 Maps — (ZIP) [file pone.0193726.s007.zip › pRS416-SCH9YFP.gb]

LOCUS       pRS416-SCH9YFP          8789 bp ds-DNA     circular SYN 24-JAN-2018
ACCESSION   pRS416-SCH9YFP
SOURCE      synthetic DNA construct
  ORGANISM  synthetic DNA construct
REFERENCE   1  (bases 1 to 8789)
  AUTHORS   Polina
  TITLE     Direct Submission
  JOURNAL   Exported Wednesday, Jan 24, 2018 from SnapGene Viewer 3.1.1 to 
            Vector NTI(R) format
            http://www.snapgene.com
COMMENT     VNTDATE|773971200|
COMMENT     VNTDBDATE|831513600|
COMMENT     VNTNAME|pRS416-SCH9YFP|
COMMENT     VNTAUTHORNAME|Polina|
FEATURES             Location/Qualifiers
     terminator      6..253
                     /gene="S. cerevisiae CYC1"
                     /label=CYC1 terminator
                     /note="transcription terminator for CYC1"
     CDS             complement(266..985)
                     /codon_start=1
                     /product="enhanced YFP"
                     /label=EYFP
                     /note="mammalian codon-optimized"
     CDS             complement(1007..3478)
                     /codon_start=1
                     /label=SCH9
     promoter        complement(4023..4041)
                     /label=T3 promoter
                     /note="promoter for bacteriophage T3 RNA polymerase"
     primer_bind     complement(4062..4078)
                     /label=M13 rev
                     /note="common sequencing primer, one of multiple similar 
                     variants"
     protein_bind    4086..4102
                     /label=lac operator
                     /bound_moiety="lac repressor encoded by lacI"
                     /note="The lac repressor binds to the lac operator to 
                     inhibit transcription in E. coli. This inhibition can be 
                     relieved by adding lactose or 
                     isopropyl-beta-D-thiogalactopyranoside (IPTG)."
     promoter        complement(4110..4140)
                     /label=lac promoter
                     /note="promoter for the E. coli lac operon"
     protein_bind    4155..4176
                     /label=CAP binding site
                     /bound_moiety="E. coli catabolite activator protein"
                     /note="CAP binding activates transcription in the presence 
                     of cAMP."
     rep_origin      complement(4464..5052)
                     /direction=LEFT
                     /label=ori
                     /note="high-copy-number ColE1/pMB1/pBR322/pUC origin of 
                     replication"
     CDS             complement(5223..6083)
                     /codon_start=1
                     /gene="bla"
                     /product="beta-lactamase"
                     /label=AmpR
                     /note="confers resistance to ampicillin, carbenicillin, and
                     related antibiotics"
     promoter        complement(6084..6188)
                     /gene="bla"
                     /label=AmpR promoter
     misc_feature    6225..6728
                     /label=CEN/ARS
                     /note="S. cerevisiae CEN6 centromere fused to an 
                     autonomously replicating sequence"
     promoter        6990..7205
                     /gene="S. cerevisiae URA3"
                     /label=URA3 promoter
     CDS             7206..8009
                     /codon_start=1
                     /gene="S. cerevisiae URA3"
                     /product="orotidine-5'-phosphate decarboxylase, required 
                     for uracil biosynthesis"
                     /label=URA3
                     /note="yeast auxotrophic marker, counterselectable with 
                     5-fluoroorotic acid (5-FOA)"
     rep_origin      complement(8140..8595)
                     /direction=LEFT
                     /label=f1 ori
                     /note="f1 bacteriophage origin of replication; arrow 
                     indicates direction of (+) strand synthesis"
     primer_bind     8736..8752
                     /label=M13 fwd
                     /note="common sequencing primer, one of multiple similar 
                     variants"
     promoter        8762..8780
                     /label=T7 promoter
                     /note="promoter for bacteriophage T7 RNA polymerase"
ORIGIN
        1 cggccgcaaa ttaaagcctt cgagcgtccc aaaaccttct caagcaaggt tttcagtata
       61 atgttacatg cgtacacgcg tctgtacaga aaaaaaagaa aaatttgaaa tataaataac
      121 gttcttaata ctaacataac tataaaaaaa taaataggga cctagacttc aggttgtcta
      181 actccttcct tttcggttag agcggatgtg gggggagggc gtgaatgtaa gcgtgacata
      241 actaattaca tgactcgagg ccgctttact tgtacagctc gtccatgccg agagtgatcc
      301 cggcggcggt cacgaactcc agcaggacca tgtgatcgcg cttctcgttg gggtctttgc
      361 tcagggcgga ctggtagctc aggtagtggt tgtcgggcag cagcacgggg ccgtcgccga
      421 tgggggtgtt ctgctggtag tggtcggcga gctgcacgct gccgtcctcg atgttgtggc
      481 ggatcttgaa gttcaccttg atgccgttct tctgcttgtc ggccatgata tagacgttgt
      541 ggctgttgta gttgtactcc agcttgtgcc ccaggatgtt gccgtcctcc ttgaagtcga
      601 tgcccttcag ctcgatgcgg ttcaccaggg tgtcgccctc gaacttcacc tcggcgcggg
      661 tcttgtagtt gccgtcgtcc ttgaagaaga tggtgcgctc ctggacgtag ccttcgggca
      721 tggcggactt gaagaagtcg tgctgcttca tgtggtcggg gtagcgggcg aagcactgca
      781 ggccgtagcc gaaggtggtc acgagggtgg gccagggcac gggcagcttg ccggtggtgc
      841 agatgaactt cagggtcagc ttgccgtagg tggcatcgcc ctcgccctcg ccggacacgc
      901 tgaacttgtg gccgtttacg tcgccgtcca gctcgaccag gatgggcacc accccggtga
      961 acagctcctc gcccttgctc accatggtgg cgaccggtgg atcccgtatt tcgaatcttc
     1021 cactgacaaa ttcgtcatcc atgtgttggt cgccgtcgaa gtccatctgc gaatggctgt
     1081 tgttcatatt tttctcttgg ttgaatccat cattgatgtc ctcgtccccg tcatcatcga
     1141 tgacatcttc gtctggaggt aagtttggat ttcccgggat aaaggaacca ggttccataa
     1201 agtacgagtt ttgtaggaat tttctgttgt tattaacgtg ttcatcgatg gcggactcat
     1261 caacaaaggt gaaaccagca aactttgctt gcatggctgg agatagcggg gtagcagtca
     1321 tcatcggctg gtgcttgttc atgtatgaag ttgaagctgt tgtgaactct gggtcaaaat
     1381 tcgaggtatc cgtctccgag actaggtgag gtttgaaagg tggtggaatt tttttctgct
     1441 tcaaggcctc ccagtcgata tctgcgaaaa atggatgagc tcgtagttct cttccatcat
     1501 caatggcacc gagtctatgt ttggggtttc tgtttagtaa accctttaca aaagacctcc
     1561 cctcttgtga cagtacgtct ctggggaatt tgactttacc aaaggcaatt ttttggtaca
     1621 ttttttgatt attttccgca aagaaagggg accaaccaca acacatttca aatatcaaaa
     1681 cacctagaga ccagaaatcg accattttgg tgtagccggt ttcgtccagt aacaattctg
     1741 gtgccaggta ttccgtggtg ccgcaaaatg tgtttgttct atccttcaag tcagctttag
     1801 aaagaccaaa atcgcaaaga gcgatgttac cgttggcatc gagtagaatg ttttcaggct
     1861 ttaggtccct gtaaacgata tcgttatcgt gtaaatgttc taacgctagg actaactcag
     1921 cgatatagaa tttcgctctg tcttccgaaa aacggccctc cttttgtaaa tgccagaata
     1981 attctccacc actcatataa tcagtgacca aatacagatc tgttggtgtt tgaaaggaaa
     2041 acttcaatcc gacaatgaat ggggacgatt tggacgctgt cgtgactagg atatttcttt
     2101 cgccaattgt gtgggcgatc tcatttttct tgacaataac tttcttggag agaactttca
     2161 ttgcataaat tctttgagtg tctttcttct taacttggta gacttggcca aaagtaccct
     2221 tacccaataa tcgaagaact tcaaaatctt gtgggccata atgtcttttc tttgtctgtt
     2281 tgtaagtcca tttgattaaa atatcaccgg acacaacttc atcaataacg cgaggtttca
     2341 aactgtgcca ttggtgttgg gaagcatgtg ctaaattatg aatcattgga tacagtctaa
     2401 cttggcctaa gaacatatgg tcgtgggcag catcataaac agaaatatct aattccgagt
     2461 gagatcccaa aacatcaaac gttgtcttgt gatgccatat tggatgtgaa ctatcattct
     2521 ttggaccatt tgaagaaccc gacgaagaat tagaagaacg tttgctcgga tcggttactg
     2581 aagagcaaga gtttagctga tctaattggg aagatgatct gtgtgtataa aggggttttt
     2641 tcttcaagtg ctcttttatc gatggtaact gagaaccgtt ccaaccactg ttattattat
     2701 gatgctggct agcagcgtca gggttggtat tttcgttgtt gttgttaata tgctggtttt
     2761 gattatgctg attattgttg ttgttattgt tgttattatt aatggcgcct agtgactcag
     2821 gaccattaga aatgaactct gaactctcaa aagtacaaac aacataaggc tgtgaatcct
     2881 ttgatctagt gactaggtca cgtgcttcta ttattgtaac ttctagttta cccctaggaa
     2941 tatcggtatc tggaccataa gcagctgctg ctgcttctcg ttgatttatt gatagcgaag
     3001 aagtggaaga gagtaagcat ttggtggtag aactggaaga aaagttgtca tcttcagaat
     3061 tttgcaaaga attgccaccg gtatcgccat gtacatttcc agcattagtt tcttcctgtg
     3121 acgtggtaat aatcgtaggg gtgttgctgt tgttattatt aactgatgat attccattat
     3181 tcattgactt catttgaaaa agggcatttt ctgatgttat tcctgttgtg cccattgcat
     3241 ataagtcctg actaatagcg gtggtcggcg ttgcagtttg taaagtaaaa ttcgtaaaaa
     3301 gggcaccatt atttgatgaa gcgcagggcc cactggacac cagtttacat gggtatccgt
     3361 tgtcgttgcc agcggtgctg ctattattgt ttccattgtt ctgtccattt ggatgttggt
     3421 gttgagagct aaatccagta tcctgattcg acgattttga tgtaaaaaaa ttcatcatat
     3481 tgtatattcg tatctttatt tcttgcttat acgagtataa ttctcagact tattcttctt
     3541 ataaacagtt gccaaaagag taaatttttg actgtacctt attaaataga tgcccttagg
     3601 tgattatgtg agagtgggta aaattttcga taaaaagcga agaggggcaa attaggaaaa
     3661 aggaccacga aaagggtata taaagtagaa gagagctgga aaaagaataa gcaggcggga
     3721 actggcgcaa agttgtttgt aactattttc agtgctgttg caaagaacct tgaaggaaag
     3781 aaaagaataa aacaaaaaag agaatataag cgaccagcga aatggatgag ctgagcacaa
     3841 caatctatgt tatattggac ccgtaatgtg aataagtaag cctttaagga tcggaatatg
     3901 cagaaagaac cgttatcgta aatgaccgat ccacccttta agcaacaaac gaaaccgatg
     3961 agaaacagat aacaaacaaa taagcttttg attaagttta cacttcgctc cagcttttgt
     4021 tccctttagt gagggttaat tgcgcgcttg gcgtaatcat ggtcatagct gtttcctgtg
     4081 tgaaattgtt atccgctcac aattccacac aacatacgag ccggaagcat aaagtgtaaa
     4141 gcctggggtg cctaatgagt gagctaactc acattaattg cgttgcgctc actgcccgct
     4201 ttccagtcgg gaaacctgtc gtgccagctg cattaatgaa tcggccaacg cgcggggaga
     4261 ggcggtttgc gtattgggcg ctcttccgct tcctcgctca ctgactcgct gcgctcggtc
     4321 gttcggctgc ggcgagcggt atcagctcac tcaaaggcgg taatacggtt atccacagaa
     4381 tcaggggata acgcaggaaa gaacatgtga gcaaaaggcc agcaaaaggc caggaaccgt
     4441 aaaaaggccg cgttgctggc gtttttccat aggctccgcc cccctgacga gcatcacaaa
     4501 aatcgacgct caagtcagag gtggcgaaac ccgacaggac tataaagata ccaggcgttt
     4561 ccccctggaa gctccctcgt gcgctctcct gttccgaccc tgccgcttac cggatacctg
     4621 tccgcctttc tcccttcggg aagcgtggcg ctttctcata gctcacgctg taggtatctc
     4681 agttcggtgt aggtcgttcg ctccaagctg ggctgtgtgc acgaaccccc cgttcagccc
     4741 gaccgctgcg ccttatccgg taactatcgt cttgagtcca acccggtaag acacgactta
     4801 tcgccactgg cagcagccac tggtaacagg attagcagag cgaggtatgt aggcggtgct
     4861 acagagttct tgaagtggtg gcctaactac ggctacacta gaagaacagt atttggtatc
     4921 tgcgctctgc tgaagccagt taccttcgga aaaagagttg gtagctcttg atccggcaaa
     4981 caaaccaccg ctggtagcgg tggttttttt gtttgcaagc agcagattac gcgcagaaaa
     5041 aaaggatctc aagaagatcc tttgatcttt tctacggggt ctgacgctca gtggaacgaa
     5101 aactcacgtt aagggatttt ggtcatgaga ttatcaaaaa ggatcttcac ctagatcctt
     5161 ttaaattaaa aatgaagttt taaatcaatc taaagtatat atgagtaaac ttggtctgac
     5221 agttaccaat gcttaatcag tgaggcacct atctcagcga tctgtctatt tcgttcatcc
     5281 atagttgcct gactccccgt cgtgtagata actacgatac gggagggctt accatctggc
     5341 cccagtgctg caatgatacc gcgagaccca cgctcaccgg ctccagattt atcagcaata
     5401 aaccagccag ccggaagggc cgagcgcaga agtggtcctg caactttatc cgcctccatc
     5461 cagtctatta attgttgccg ggaagctaga gtaagtagtt cgccagttaa tagtttgcgc
     5521 aacgttgttg ccattgctac aggcatcgtg gtgtcacgct cgtcgtttgg tatggcttca
     5581 ttcagctccg gttcccaacg atcaaggcga gttacatgat cccccatgtt gtgcaaaaaa
     5641 gcggttagct ccttcggtcc tccgatcgtt gtcagaagta agttggccgc agtgttatca
     5701 ctcatggtta tggcagcact gcataattct cttactgtca tgccatccgt aagatgcttt
     5761 tctgtgactg gtgagtactc aaccaagtca ttctgagaat agtgtatgcg gcgaccgagt
     5821 tgctcttgcc cggcgtcaat acgggataat accgcgccac atagcagaac tttaaaagtg
     5881 ctcatcattg gaaaacgttc ttcggggcga aaactctcaa ggatcttacc gctgttgaga
     5941 tccagttcga tgtaacccac tcgtgcaccc aactgatctt cagcatcttt tactttcacc
     6001 agcgtttctg ggtgagcaaa aacaggaagg caaaatgccg caaaaaaggg aataagggcg
     6061 acacggaaat gttgaatact catactcttc ctttttcaat attattgaag catttatcag
     6121 ggttattgtc tcatgagcgg atacatattt gaatgtattt agaaaaataa acaaataggg
     6181 gttccgcgca catttccccg aaaagtgcca cctgggtcct tttcatcacg tgctataaaa
     6241 ataattataa tttaaatttt ttaatataaa tatataaatt aaaaatagaa agtaaaaaaa
     6301 gaaattaaag aaaaaatagt ttttgttttc cgaagatgta aaagactcta gggggatcgc
     6361 caacaaatac taccttttat cttgctcttc ctgctctcag gtattaatgc cgaattgttt
     6421 catcttgtct gtgtagaaga ccacacacga aaatcctgtg attttacatt ttacttatcg
     6481 ttaatcgaat gtatatctat ttaatctgct tttcttgtct aataaatata tatgtaaagt
     6541 acgctttttg ttgaaatttt ttaaaccttt gtttattttt ttttcttcat tccgtaactc
     6601 ttctaccttc tttatttact ttctaaaatc caaatacaaa acataaaaat aaataaacac
     6661 agagtaaatt cccaaattat tccatcatta aaagatacga ggcgcgtgta agttacaggc
     6721 aagcgatccg tctaagaaac cattattatc atgacattaa cctataaaaa taggcgtatc
     6781 acgaggccct ttcgtctcgc gcgtttcggt gatgacggtg aaaacctctg acacatgcag
     6841 ctcccggaga cggtcacagc ttgtctgtaa gcggatgccg ggagcagaca agcccgtcag
     6901 ggcgcgtcag cgggtgttgg cgggtgtcgg ggctggctta actatgcggc atcagagcag
     6961 attgtactga gagtgcacca taccaccttt tcaattcatc attttttttt tattcttttt
     7021 tttgatttcg gtttccttga aatttttttg attcggtaat ctccgaacag aaggaagaac
     7081 gaaggaagga gcacagactt agattggtat atatacgcat atgtagtgtt gaagaaacat
     7141 gaaattgccc agtattctta acccaactgc acagaacaaa aacctgcagg aaacgaagat
     7201 aaatcatgtc gaaagctaca tataaggaac gtgctgctac tcatcctagt cctgttgctg
     7261 ccaagctatt taatatcatg cacgaaaagc aaacaaactt gtgtgcttca ttggatgttc
     7321 gtaccaccaa ggaattactg gagttagttg aagcattagg tcccaaaatt tgtttactaa
     7381 aaacacatgt ggatatcttg actgattttt ccatggaggg cacagttaag ccgctaaagg
     7441 cattatccgc caagtacaat tttttactct tcgaagacag aaaatttgct gacattggta
     7501 atacagtcaa attgcagtac tctgcgggtg tatacagaat agcagaatgg gcagacatta
     7561 cgaatgcaca cggtgtggtg ggcccaggta ttgttagcgg tttgaagcag gcggcagaag
     7621 aagtaacaaa ggaacctaga ggccttttga tgttagcaga attgtcatgc aagggctccc
     7681 tatctactgg agaatatact aagggtactg ttgacattgc gaagagcgac aaagattttg
     7741 ttatcggctt tattgctcaa agagacatgg gtggaagaga tgaaggttac gattggttga
     7801 ttatgacacc cggtgtgggt ttagatgaca agggagacgc attgggtcaa cagtatagaa
     7861 ccgtggatga tgtggtctct acaggatctg acattattat tgttggaaga ggactatttg
     7921 caaagggaag ggatgctaag gtagagggtg aacgttacag aaaagcaggc tgggaagcat
     7981 atttgagaag atgcggccag caaaactaaa aaactgtatt ataagtaaat gcatgtatac
     8041 taaactcaca aattagagct tcaatttaat tatatcagtt attaccctat gcggtgtgaa
     8101 ataccgcaca gatgcgtaag gagaaaatac cgcatcagga aattgtaagc gttaatattt
     8161 tgttaaaatt cgcgttaaat ttttgttaaa tcagctcatt ttttaaccaa taggccgaaa
     8221 tcggcaaaat cccttataaa tcaaaagaat agaccgagat agggtnnnnn nnnnnnnnnn
     8281 nnnnnnnnnn nnnnnnnnnn nnaaagaacg tggactccaa cgtcaaaggn nnnnnnnnnn
     8341 nnnnnnnnnn nnnnnnnnnn nnnnnnnnnn nnnnnnnntn nnnnnnnnnn nnnnnnnnnn
     8401 nnnnnnnnnn nnnnnnnnnn nnnnnnnnnn nnnnnnnnnn nnnnnnnnnn nnnnnnnnnn
     8461 nnnnnnnnnn gnnnnnnnnn nnnnnnnnnn nnnnnnnnnn nnnnnnnnnn nnnnnnnnnn
     8521 nnnnnnnnnn nnnnnnnnnn nnnnnnnnnn nnnnnnnnnn nnnnnnnnnn nnnnnnnnnn
     8581 nnnnnnnnnn nnnnnccatt cgccattcag gctgcgcaac tgttgggaag ggcgatcggt
     8641 gcgggcctct tcgctattac gccagctggc gaaaggggga tgtgctgcaa ggcgattaag
     8701 ttgggtaacg ccagggtttt cccagtcacg acgttgtaaa acgacggcca gtgagcgcgc
     8761 gtaatacgac tcactatagg gcgaattgg
//
