# Supplementary material for: Overproduction of Sch9 leads to its aggregation and cell elongation in Saccharomyces cerevisiae
Source: PLoS One. 2018 Mar 1;13(3):e0193726. doi: 10.1371/journal.pone.0193726 (PMC5832320; doi:10.1371/journal.pone.0193726)
Supplement: S1 Maps — (ZIP) [file pone.0193726.s007.zip › pRS416.gb]

LOCUS       pRS416                  4886 bp ds-DNA     circular SYN 13-DEC-2017
DEFINITION  pRS series vector. Map reconstructed from complete sequence of the 
            analogous pRSII vector.
SOURCE      synthetic DNA construct
  ORGANISM  synthetic DNA construct
REFERENCE   1  (bases 1 to 4886)
  AUTHORS   Chee MK, Haase SB
  TITLE     New and Redesigned pRS Plasmid Shuttle Vectors for Genetic 
            Manipulation of Saccharomycescerevisiae.
  JOURNAL   G3 (Bethesda). 2012 May;2(5):515-26. Epub 2012 May 1.
  PUBMED    22670222
REFERENCE   2  (bases 1 to 4886)
  AUTHORS   mag
  TITLE     Direct Submission
  JOURNAL   Exported Wednesday, Jan 24, 2018 from SnapGene Viewer 3.1.1 to 
            Vector NTI(R) format
            http://www.snapgene.com
COMMENT     VNTDATE|819849600| VNTDBDATE|819849600| VNTNAME|pRSII416|
COMMENT     VNTDATE|825033600|
COMMENT     VNTDBDATE|825033600|
COMMENT     VNTNAME|pRS416|
COMMENT     VNTAUTHORNAME|mag|
FEATURES             Location/Qualifiers
     promoter        194..409
                     /gene="S. cerevisiae URA3"
                     /label=URA3 promoter
     CDS             410..1213
                     /codon_start=1
                     /gene="S. cerevisiae URA3"
                     /product="orotidine-5'-phosphate decarboxylase, required 
                     for uracil biosynthesis"
                     /label=URA3
                     /note="yeast auxotrophic marker, counterselectable with 
                     5-fluoroorotic acid (5-FOA)"
     terminator      1214..1291
                     /label=URA3 terminator / TIM9 promoter
     misc_feature    complement(1292..1343)
                     /label=f1 ori - 3'
     rep_origin      complement(1344..1799)
                     /direction=LEFT
                     /label=f1 ori
                     /note="f1 bacteriophage origin of replication; arrow 
                     indicates direction of (+) strand synthesis"
     CDS             complement(1776..2156)
                     /codon_start=1
                     /gene="lacZ fragment"
                     /product="LacZ-alpha fragment of beta-galactosidase"
                     /label=lacZ-alpha
     primer_bind     1940..1956
                     /label=M13 fwd
                     /note="common sequencing primer, one of multiple similar 
                     variants"
     promoter        1966..1984
                     /label=T7 promoter
                     /note="promoter for bacteriophage T7 RNA polymerase"
     misc_feature    1993..2100
                     /label=MCS
                     /note="pBluescript multiple cloning site"
     primer_bind     2010..2026
                     /label=KS primer
                     /note="common sequencing primer, one of multiple similar 
                     variants"
     primer_bind     complement(2060..2076)
                     /label=SK primer
                     /note="common sequencing primer, one of multiple similar 
                     variants"
     promoter        complement(2113..2131)
                     /label=T3 promoter
                     /note="promoter for bacteriophage T3 RNA polymerase"
     primer_bind     complement(2152..2168)
                     /label=M13 rev
                     /note="common sequencing primer, one of multiple similar 
                     variants"
     protein_bind    2176..2192
                     /label=lac operator
                     /bound_moiety="lac repressor encoded by lacI"
                     /note="The lac repressor binds to the lac operator to 
                     inhibit transcription in E. coli. This inhibition can be 
                     relieved by adding lactose or 
                     isopropyl-beta-D-thiogalactopyranoside (IPTG)."
     promoter        complement(2200..2230)
                     /label=lac promoter
                     /note="promoter for the E. coli lac operon"
     protein_bind    2245..2266
                     /label=CAP binding site
                     /bound_moiety="E. coli catabolite activator protein"
                     /note="CAP binding activates transcription in the presence 
                     of cAMP."
     rep_origin      complement(2554..3142)
                     /direction=LEFT
                     /label=ori
                     /note="high-copy-number ColE1/pMB1/pBR322/pUC origin of 
                     replication"
     CDS             complement(3313..4173)
                     /codon_start=1
                     /gene="bla"
                     /product="beta-lactamase"
                     /label=AmpR
                     /note="confers resistance to ampicillin, carbenicillin, and
                     related antibiotics"
     promoter        complement(4174..4278)
                     /gene="bla"
                     /label=AmpR promoter
     misc_feature    4315..4818
                     /label=CEN/ARS
                     /note="S. cerevisiae CEN6 centromere fused to an 
                     autonomously replicating sequence"
ORIGIN
        1 tcgcgcgttt cggtgatgac ggtgaaaacc tctgacacat gcagctcccg gagacggtca
       61 cagcttgtct gtaagcggat gccgggagca gacaagcccg tcagggcgcg tcagcgggtg
      121 ttggcgggtg tcggggctgg cttaactatg cggcatcaga gcagattgta ctgagagtgc
      181 accataccac cttttcaatt catcattttt tttttattct tttttttgat ttcggtttcc
      241 ttgaaatttt tttgattcgg taatctccga acagaaggaa gaacgaagga aggagcacag
      301 acttagattg gtatatatac gcatatgtag tgttgaagaa acatgaaatt gcccagtatt
      361 cttaacccaa ctgcacagaa caaaaacctg caggaaacga agataaatca tgtcgaaagc
      421 tacatataag gaacgtgctg ctactcatcc tagtcctgtt gctgccaagc tatttaatat
      481 catgcacgaa aagcaaacaa acttgtgtgc ttcattggat gttcgtacca ccaaggaatt
      541 actggagtta gttgaagcat taggtcccaa aatttgttta ctaaaaacac atgtggatat
      601 cttgactgat ttttccatgg agggcacagt taagccgcta aaggcattat ccgccaagta
      661 caatttttta ctcttcgaag acagaaaatt tgctgacatt ggtaatacag tcaaattgca
      721 gtactctgcg ggtgtataca gaatagcaga atgggcagac attacgaatg cacacggtgt
      781 ggtgggccca ggtattgtta gcggtttgaa gcaggcggca gaagaagtaa caaaggaacc
      841 tagaggcctt ttgatgttag cagaattgtc atgcaagggc tccctatcta ctggagaata
      901 tactaagggt actgttgaca ttgcgaagag cgacaaagat tttgttatcg gctttattgc
      961 tcaaagagac atgggtggaa gagatgaagg ttacgattgg ttgattatga cacccggtgt
     1021 gggtttagat gacaagggag acgcattggg tcaacagtat agaaccgtgg atgatgtggt
     1081 ctctacagga tctgacatta ttattgttgg aagaggacta tttgcaaagg gaagggatgc
     1141 taaggtagag ggtgaacgtt acagaaaagc aggctgggaa gcatatttga gaagatgcgg
     1201 ccagcaaaac taaaaaactg tattataagt aaatgcatgt atactaaact cacaaattag
     1261 agcttcaatt taattatatc agttattacc ctatgcggtg tgaaataccg cacagatgcg
     1321 taaggagaaa ataccgcatc aggaaattgt aagcgttaat attttgttaa aattcgcgtt
     1381 aaatttttgt taaatcagct cattttttaa ccaataggcc gaaatcggca aaatccctta
     1441 taaatcaaaa gaatagaccg agatagggtn nnnnnnnnnn nnnnnnnnnn nnnnnnnnnn
     1501 nnnnnnaaag aacgtggact ccaacgtcaa aggnnnnnnn nnnnnnnnnn nnnnnnnnnn
     1561 nnnnnnnnnn nnnnnnnnnn nntnnnnnnn nnnnnnnnnn nnnnnnnnnn nnnnnnnnnn
     1621 nnnnnnnnnn nnnnnnnnnn nnnnnnnnnn nnnnnnnnnn nnnnnnnnnn nnnngnnnnn
     1681 nnnnnnnnnn nnnnnnnnnn nnnnnnnnnn nnnnnnnnnn nnnnnnnnnn nnnnnnnnnn
     1741 nnnnnnnnnn nnnnnnnnnn nnnnnnnnnn nnnnnnnnnn nnnnnnnnnn nnnnnnnnnc
     1801 cattcgccat tcaggctgcg caactgttgg gaagggcgat cggtgcgggc ctcttcgcta
     1861 ttacgccagc tggcgaaagg gggatgtgct gcaaggcgat taagttgggt aacgccaggg
     1921 ttttcccagt cacgacgttg taaaacgacg gccagtgagc gcgcgtaata cgactcacta
     1981 tagggcgaat tgggtaccgg gccccccctc gaggtcgacg gtatcgataa gcttgatatc
     2041 gaattcctgc agcccggggg atccactagt tctagagcgg ccgccaccgc ggtggagctc
     2101 cagcttttgt tccctttagt gagggttaat tgcgcgcttg gcgtaatcat ggtcatagct
     2161 gtttcctgtg tgaaattgtt atccgctcac aattccacac aacatacgag ccggaagcat
     2221 aaagtgtaaa gcctggggtg cctaatgagt gagctaactc acattaattg cgttgcgctc
     2281 actgcccgct ttccagtcgg gaaacctgtc gtgccagctg cattaatgaa tcggccaacg
     2341 cgcggggaga ggcggtttgc gtattgggcg ctcttccgct tcctcgctca ctgactcgct
     2401 gcgctcggtc gttcggctgc ggcgagcggt atcagctcac tcaaaggcgg taatacggtt
     2461 atccacagaa tcaggggata acgcaggaaa gaacatgtga gcaaaaggcc agcaaaaggc
     2521 caggaaccgt aaaaaggccg cgttgctggc gtttttccat aggctccgcc cccctgacga
     2581 gcatcacaaa aatcgacgct caagtcagag gtggcgaaac ccgacaggac tataaagata
     2641 ccaggcgttt ccccctggaa gctccctcgt gcgctctcct gttccgaccc tgccgcttac
     2701 cggatacctg tccgcctttc tcccttcggg aagcgtggcg ctttctcata gctcacgctg
     2761 taggtatctc agttcggtgt aggtcgttcg ctccaagctg ggctgtgtgc acgaaccccc
     2821 cgttcagccc gaccgctgcg ccttatccgg taactatcgt cttgagtcca acccggtaag
     2881 acacgactta tcgccactgg cagcagccac tggtaacagg attagcagag cgaggtatgt
     2941 aggcggtgct acagagttct tgaagtggtg gcctaactac ggctacacta gaagaacagt
     3001 atttggtatc tgcgctctgc tgaagccagt taccttcgga aaaagagttg gtagctcttg
     3061 atccggcaaa caaaccaccg ctggtagcgg tggttttttt gtttgcaagc agcagattac
     3121 gcgcagaaaa aaaggatctc aagaagatcc tttgatcttt tctacggggt ctgacgctca
     3181 gtggaacgaa aactcacgtt aagggatttt ggtcatgaga ttatcaaaaa ggatcttcac
     3241 ctagatcctt ttaaattaaa aatgaagttt taaatcaatc taaagtatat atgagtaaac
     3301 ttggtctgac agttaccaat gcttaatcag tgaggcacct atctcagcga tctgtctatt
     3361 tcgttcatcc atagttgcct gactccccgt cgtgtagata actacgatac gggagggctt
     3421 accatctggc cccagtgctg caatgatacc gcgagaccca cgctcaccgg ctccagattt
     3481 atcagcaata aaccagccag ccggaagggc cgagcgcaga agtggtcctg caactttatc
     3541 cgcctccatc cagtctatta attgttgccg ggaagctaga gtaagtagtt cgccagttaa
     3601 tagtttgcgc aacgttgttg ccattgctac aggcatcgtg gtgtcacgct cgtcgtttgg
     3661 tatggcttca ttcagctccg gttcccaacg atcaaggcga gttacatgat cccccatgtt
     3721 gtgcaaaaaa gcggttagct ccttcggtcc tccgatcgtt gtcagaagta agttggccgc
     3781 agtgttatca ctcatggtta tggcagcact gcataattct cttactgtca tgccatccgt
     3841 aagatgcttt tctgtgactg gtgagtactc aaccaagtca ttctgagaat agtgtatgcg
     3901 gcgaccgagt tgctcttgcc cggcgtcaat acgggataat accgcgccac atagcagaac
     3961 tttaaaagtg ctcatcattg gaaaacgttc ttcggggcga aaactctcaa ggatcttacc
     4021 gctgttgaga tccagttcga tgtaacccac tcgtgcaccc aactgatctt cagcatcttt
     4081 tactttcacc agcgtttctg ggtgagcaaa aacaggaagg caaaatgccg caaaaaaggg
     4141 aataagggcg acacggaaat gttgaatact catactcttc ctttttcaat attattgaag
     4201 catttatcag ggttattgtc tcatgagcgg atacatattt gaatgtattt agaaaaataa
     4261 acaaataggg gttccgcgca catttccccg aaaagtgcca cctgggtcct tttcatcacg
     4321 tgctataaaa ataattataa tttaaatttt ttaatataaa tatataaatt aaaaatagaa
     4381 agtaaaaaaa gaaattaaag aaaaaatagt ttttgttttc cgaagatgta aaagactcta
     4441 gggggatcgc caacaaatac taccttttat cttgctcttc ctgctctcag gtattaatgc
     4501 cgaattgttt catcttgtct gtgtagaaga ccacacacga aaatcctgtg attttacatt
     4561 ttacttatcg ttaatcgaat gtatatctat ttaatctgct tttcttgtct aataaatata
     4621 tatgtaaagt acgctttttg ttgaaatttt ttaaaccttt gtttattttt ttttcttcat
     4681 tccgtaactc ttctaccttc tttatttact ttctaaaatc caaatacaaa acataaaaat
     4741 aaataaacac agagtaaatt cccaaattat tccatcatta aaagatacga ggcgcgtgta
     4801 agttacaggc aagcgatccg tctaagaaac cattattatc atgacattaa cctataaaaa
     4861 taggcgtatc acgaggccct ttcgtc
//
