# Supplementary material for: Overproduction of Sch9 leads to its aggregation and cell elongation in Saccharomyces cerevisiae
Source: PLoS One. 2018 Mar 1;13(3):e0193726. doi: 10.1371/journal.pone.0193726 (PMC5832320; doi:10.1371/journal.pone.0193726)
Supplement: S1 Maps — (ZIP) [file pone.0193726.s007.zip › pRS426.gb]

LOCUS       pRS426                  5714 bp ds-DNA     circular SYN 09-JAN-2018
DEFINITION  pRS series vector. Map reconstructed from complete sequence of the 
            analogous pRSII vector.
SOURCE      synthetic DNA construct
  ORGANISM  synthetic DNA construct
REFERENCE   1  (bases 1 to 5714)
  AUTHORS   Chee MK, Haase SB
  TITLE     New and Redesigned pRS Plasmid Shuttle Vectors for Genetic 
            Manipulation of Saccharomycescerevisiae.
  JOURNAL   G3 (Bethesda). 2012 May;2(5):515-26. Epub 2012 May 1.
  PUBMED    22670222
REFERENCE   2  (bases 1 to 5714)
  AUTHORS   mag
  TITLE     Direct Submission
  JOURNAL   Exported Wednesday, Jan 24, 2018 from SnapGene Viewer 3.1.1 to 
            Vector NTI(R) format
            http://www.snapgene.com
COMMENT     VNTDATE|819849600| VNTDBDATE|819849600| VNTNAME|pRSII416|
COMMENT     VNTDATE|825206400|
COMMENT     VNTDBDATE|830217600|
COMMENT     VNTNAME|pRS426|
COMMENT     VNTAUTHORNAME|mag|
FEATURES             Location/Qualifiers
     misc_feature    191..198
                     /label=BEG
     promoter        194..409
                     /gene="S. cerevisiae URA3"
                     /label=URA3 promoter
     CDS             410..1213
                     /codon_start=1
                     /gene="S. cerevisiae URA3"
                     /product="orotidine-5'-phosphate decarboxylase, required 
                     for uracil biosynthesis"
                     /label=URA3
                     /note="yeast auxotrophic marker, counterselectable with 
                     5-fluoroorotic acid (5-FOA)"
     terminator      1214..1291
                     /label=URA3 terminator / TIM9 promoter
     misc_feature    complement(1292..1343)
                     /label=f1 ori - 3'
     rep_origin      complement(1344..1799)
                     /direction=LEFT
                     /label=f1 ori
                     /note="f1 bacteriophage origin of replication; arrow 
                     indicates direction of (+) strand synthesis"
     misc_feature    1771..1802
                     /label=end1
     CDS             complement(1776..2156)
                     /codon_start=1
                     /gene="lacZ fragment"
                     /product="LacZ-alpha fragment of beta-galactosidase"
                     /label=lacZ-alpha
     primer_bind     1940..1956
                     /label=M13 fwd
                     /note="common sequencing primer, one of multiple similar 
                     variants"
     promoter        1966..1984
                     /label=T7 promoter
                     /note="promoter for bacteriophage T7 RNA polymerase"
     misc_feature    1993..2100
                     /label=MCS
                     /note="pBluescript multiple cloning site"
     primer_bind     2010..2026
                     /label=KS primer
                     /note="common sequencing primer, one of multiple similar 
                     variants"
     primer_bind     complement(2060..2076)
                     /label=SK primer
                     /note="common sequencing primer, one of multiple similar 
                     variants"
     promoter        complement(2113..2131)
                     /label=T3 promoter
                     /note="promoter for bacteriophage T3 RNA polymerase"
     primer_bind     complement(2152..2168)
                     /label=M13 rev
                     /note="common sequencing primer, one of multiple similar 
                     variants"
     protein_bind    2176..2192
                     /label=lac operator
                     /bound_moiety="lac repressor encoded by lacI"
                     /note="The lac repressor binds to the lac operator to 
                     inhibit transcription in E. coli. This inhibition can be 
                     relieved by adding lactose or 
                     isopropyl-beta-D-thiogalactopyranoside (IPTG)."
     promoter        complement(2200..2230)
                     /label=lac promoter
                     /note="promoter for the E. coli lac operon"
     misc_feature    2207..2238
                     /label=beg2
     protein_bind    2245..2266
                     /label=CAP binding site
                     /bound_moiety="E. coli catabolite activator protein"
                     /note="CAP binding activates transcription in the presence 
                     of cAMP."
     rep_origin      complement(2554..3142)
                     /direction=LEFT
                     /label=ori
                     /note="high-copy-number ColE1/pMB1/pBR322/pUC origin of 
                     replication"
     CDS             complement(3313..4173)
                     /codon_start=1
                     /gene="bla"
                     /product="beta-lactamase"
                     /label=AmpR
                     /note="confers resistance to ampicillin, carbenicillin, and
                     related antibiotics"
     promoter        complement(4174..4278)
                     /gene="bla"
                     /label=AmpR promoter
     rep_origin      4305..5647
                     /label=2u ori
                     /note="yeast 2u plasmid origin of replication"
     protein_bind    complement(5268..5315)
                     /label=FRT
                     /bound_moiety="FLP recombinase from the Saccharomyces 
                     cerevisiae 2u plasmid"
                     /note="FLP-mediated recombination occurs in the 8-bp core 
                     sequence TCTAGAAA (Turan and Bode, 2011)."
     misc_feature    5631..5651
                     /label=end2
     misc_feature    5631..5651
                     /label=end2
ORIGIN
        1 tcgcgcgttt cggtgatgac ggtgaaaacc tctgacacat gcagctcccg gagacggtca
       61 cagcttgtct gtaagcggat gccgggagca gacaagcccg tcagggcgcg tcagcgggtg
      121 ttggcgggtg tcggggctgg cttaactatg cggcatcaga gcagattgta ctgagagtgc
      181 accataccac cttttcaatt catcattttt tttttattct tttttttgat ttcggtttcc
      241 ttgaaatttt tttgattcgg taatctccga acagaaggaa gaacgaagga aggagcacag
      301 acttagattg gtatatatac gcatatgtag tgttgaagaa acatgaaatt gcccagtatt
      361 cttaacccaa ctgcacagaa caaaaacctg caggaaacga agataaatca tgtcgaaagc
      421 tacatataag gaacgtgctg ctactcatcc tagtcctgtt gctgccaagc tatttaatat
      481 catgcacgaa aagcaaacaa acttgtgtgc ttcattggat gttcgtacca ccaaggaatt
      541 actggagtta gttgaagcat taggtcccaa aatttgttta ctaaaaacac atgtggatat
      601 cttgactgat ttttccatgg agggcacagt taagccgcta aaggcattat ccgccaagta
      661 caatttttta ctcttcgaag acagaaaatt tgctgacatt ggtaatacag tcaaattgca
      721 gtactctgcg ggtgtataca gaatagcaga atgggcagac attacgaatg cacacggtgt
      781 ggtgggccca ggtattgtta gcggtttgaa gcaggcggca gaagaagtaa caaaggaacc
      841 tagaggcctt ttgatgttag cagaattgtc atgcaagggc tccctatcta ctggagaata
      901 tactaagggt actgttgaca ttgcgaagag cgacaaagat tttgttatcg gctttattgc
      961 tcaaagagac atgggtggaa gagatgaagg ttacgattgg ttgattatga cacccggtgt
     1021 gggtttagat gacaagggag acgcattggg tcaacagtat agaaccgtgg atgatgtggt
     1081 ctctacagga tctgacatta ttattgttgg aagaggacta tttgcaaagg gaagggatgc
     1141 taaggtagag ggtgaacgtt acagaaaagc aggctgggaa gcatatttga gaagatgcgg
     1201 ccagcaaaac taaaaaactg tattataagt aaatgcatgt atactaaact cacaaattag
     1261 agcttcaatt taattatatc agttattacc ctatgcggtg tgaaataccg cacagatgcg
     1321 taaggagaaa ataccgcatc aggaaattgt aagcgttaat attttgttaa aattcgcgtt
     1381 aaatttttgt taaatcagct cattttttaa ccaataggcc gaaatcggca aaatccctta
     1441 taaatcaaaa gaatagaccg agatagggtn nnnnnnnnnn nnnnnnnnnn nnnnnnnnnn
     1501 nnnnnnaaag aacgtggact ccaacgtcaa aggnnnnnnn nnnnnnnnnn nnnnnnnnnn
     1561 nnnnnnnnnn nnnnnnnnnn nntnnnnnnn nnnnnnnnnn nnnnnnnnnn nnnnnnnnnn
     1621 nnnnnnnnnn nnnnnnnnnn nnnnnnnnnn nnnnnnnnnn nnnnnnnnnn nnnngnnnnn
     1681 nnnnnnnnnn nnnnnnnnnn nnnnnnnnnn nnnnnnnnnn nnnnnnnnnn nnnnnnnnnn
     1741 nnnnnnnnnn nnnnnnnnnn nnnnnnnnnn nnnnnnnnnn nnnnnnnnnn nnnnnnnnnc
     1801 cattcgccat tcaggctgcg caactgttgg gaagggcgat cggtgcgggc ctcttcgcta
     1861 ttacgccagc tggcgaaagg gggatgtgct gcaaggcgat taagttgggt aacgccaggg
     1921 ttttcccagt cacgacgttg taaaacgacg gccagtgagc gcgcgtaata cgactcacta
     1981 tagggcgaat tgggtaccgg gccccccctc gaggtcgacg gtatcgataa gcttgatatc
     2041 gaattcctgc agcccggggg atccactagt tctagagcgg ccgccaccgc ggtggagctc
     2101 cagcttttgt tccctttagt gagggttaat tgcgcgcttg gcgtaatcat ggtcatagct
     2161 gtttcctgtg tgaaattgtt atccgctcac aattccacac aacatacgag ccggaagcat
     2221 aaagtgtaaa gcctggggtg cctaatgagt gagctaactc acattaattg cgttgcgctc
     2281 actgcccgct ttccagtcgg gaaacctgtc gtgccagctg cattaatgaa tcggccaacg
     2341 cgcggggaga ggcggtttgc gtattgggcg ctcttccgct tcctcgctca ctgactcgct
     2401 gcgctcggtc gttcggctgc ggcgagcggt atcagctcac tcaaaggcgg taatacggtt
     2461 atccacagaa tcaggggata acgcaggaaa gaacatgtga gcaaaaggcc agcaaaaggc
     2521 caggaaccgt aaaaaggccg cgttgctggc gtttttccat aggctccgcc cccctgacga
     2581 gcatcacaaa aatcgacgct caagtcagag gtggcgaaac ccgacaggac tataaagata
     2641 ccaggcgttt ccccctggaa gctccctcgt gcgctctcct gttccgaccc tgccgcttac
     2701 cggatacctg tccgcctttc tcccttcggg aagcgtggcg ctttctcata gctcacgctg
     2761 taggtatctc agttcggtgt aggtcgttcg ctccaagctg ggctgtgtgc acgaaccccc
     2821 cgttcagccc gaccgctgcg ccttatccgg taactatcgt cttgagtcca acccggtaag
     2881 acacgactta tcgccactgg cagcagccac tggtaacagg attagcagag cgaggtatgt
     2941 aggcggtgct acagagttct tgaagtggtg gcctaactac ggctacacta gaagaacagt
     3001 atttggtatc tgcgctctgc tgaagccagt taccttcgga aaaagagttg gtagctcttg
     3061 atccggcaaa caaaccaccg ctggtagcgg tggttttttt gtttgcaagc agcagattac
     3121 gcgcagaaaa aaaggatctc aagaagatcc tttgatcttt tctacggggt ctgacgctca
     3181 gtggaacgaa aactcacgtt aagggatttt ggtcatgaga ttatcaaaaa ggatcttcac
     3241 ctagatcctt ttaaattaaa aatgaagttt taaatcaatc taaagtatat atgagtaaac
     3301 ttggtctgac agttaccaat gcttaatcag tgaggcacct atctcagcga tctgtctatt
     3361 tcgttcatcc atagttgcct gactccccgt cgtgtagata actacgatac gggagggctt
     3421 accatctggc cccagtgctg caatgatacc gcgagaccca cgctcaccgg ctccagattt
     3481 atcagcaata aaccagccag ccggaagggc cgagcgcaga agtggtcctg caactttatc
     3541 cgcctccatc cagtctatta attgttgccg ggaagctaga gtaagtagtt cgccagttaa
     3601 tagtttgcgc aacgttgttg ccattgctac aggcatcgtg gtgtcacgct cgtcgtttgg
     3661 tatggcttca ttcagctccg gttcccaacg atcaaggcga gttacatgat cccccatgtt
     3721 gtgcaaaaaa gcggttagct ccttcggtcc tccgatcgtt gtcagaagta agttggccgc
     3781 agtgttatca ctcatggtta tggcagcact gcataattct cttactgtca tgccatccgt
     3841 aagatgcttt tctgtgactg gtgagtactc aaccaagtca ttctgagaat agtgtatgcg
     3901 gcgaccgagt tgctcttgcc cggcgtcaat acgggataat accgcgccac atagcagaac
     3961 tttaaaagtg ctcatcattg gaaaacgttc ttcggggcga aaactctcaa ggatcttacc
     4021 gctgttgaga tccagttcga tgtaacccac tcgtgcaccc aactgatctt cagcatcttt
     4081 tactttcacc agcgtttctg ggtgagcaaa aacaggaagg caaaatgccg caaaaaaggg
     4141 aataagggcg acacggaaat gttgaatact catactcttc ctttttcaat attattgaag
     4201 catttatcag ggttattgtc tcatgagcgg atacatattt gaatgtattt agaaaaataa
     4261 acaaataggg gttccgcgca catttccccg aaaagtgcca cctgaacgaa gcatctgtgc
     4321 ttcattttgt agaacaaaaa tgcaacgcga gagcgctaat ttttcaaaca aagaatctga
     4381 gctgcatttt tacagaacag aaatgcaacg cgaaagcgct attttaccaa cgaagaatct
     4441 gtgcttcatt tttgtaaaac aaaaatgcaa cgcgagagcg ctaatttttc aaacaaagaa
     4501 tctgagctgc atttttacag aacagaaatg caacgcgaga gcgctatttt accaacaaag
     4561 aatctatact tcttttttgt tctacaaaaa tgcatcccga gagcgctatt tttctaacaa
     4621 agcatcttag attacttttt ttctcctttg tgcgctctat aatgcagtct cttgataact
     4681 ttttgcactg taggtccgtt aaggttagaa gaaggctact ttggtgtcta ttttctcttc
     4741 cataaaaaaa gcctgactcc acttcccgcg tttactgatt actagcgaag ctgcgggtgc
     4801 attttttcaa gataaaggca tccccgatta tattctatac cgatgtggat tgcgcatact
     4861 ttgtgaacag aaagtgatag cgttgatgat tcttcattgg tcagaaaatt atgaacggtt
     4921 tcttctattt tgtctctata tactacgtat aggaaatgtt tacattttcg tattgttttc
     4981 gattcactct atgaatagtt cttactacaa tttttttgtc taaagagtaa tactagagat
     5041 aaacataaaa aatgtagagg tcgagtttag atgcaagttc aaggagcgaa aggtggatgg
     5101 gtaggttata tagggatata gcacagagat atatagcaaa gagatacttt tgagcaatgt
     5161 ttgtggaagc ggtattcgca atattttagt agctcgttac agtccggtgc gtttttggtt
     5221 ttttgaaagt gcgtcttcag agcgcttttg gttttcaaaa gcgctctgaa gttcctatac
     5281 tttctagaga ataggaactt cggaatagga acttcaaagc gtttccgaaa acgagcgctt
     5341 ccgaaaatgc aacgcgagct gcgcacatac agctcactgt tcacgtcgca cctatatctg
     5401 cgtgttgcct gtatatatat atacatgaga agaacggcat agtgcgtgtt tatgcttaaa
     5461 tgcgtactta tatgcgtcta tttatgtagg atgaaaggta gtctagtacc tcctgtgata
     5521 ttatcccatt ccatgcgggg tatcgtatgc ttccttcagc actacccttt agctgttcta
     5581 tatgctgcca ctcctcaatt ggattagtct catccttcaa tgctatcatt tcctttgata
     5641 ttggatcatc taagaaacca ttattatcat gacattaacc tataaaaata ggcgtatcac
     5701 gaggcccttt cgtc
//
